# Supplementary material for: Candidate pathogenicity islands in the genome of ‘Candidatus Rickettsiella isopodorum’, an intracellular bacterium infecting terrestrial isopod crustaceans
Source: PeerJ. 2016 Dec 21;4:e2806. doi: 10.7717/peerj.2806 (PMC5181103; doi:10.7717/peerj.2806)
Supplement: Supplemental Information 2 [file peerj-04-2806-s002.zip › Supplement/r_grylli_annotation/Rickettsiella_grylli_rathkei_genbank.bgpipe.output.gb]

LOCUS       contig_382               201 bp    DNA     linear   BCT 05-AUG-2016
DEFINITION  Rickettsiella grylli strain TrM1, whole genome shotgun sequence.
ACCESSION   
VERSION
DBLINK      BioProject: PRJNA336565
            BioSample: SAMN05513358
KEYWORDS    WGS.
SOURCE      Rickettsiella grylli
  ORGANISM  Rickettsiella grylli
            Bacteria; Proteobacteria; Gammaproteobacteria; Legionellales;
            Coxiellaceae; Rickettsiella.
REFERENCE   1  (bases 1 to 201)
  AUTHORS   Chandler,C.H. and Wang,Y.
  TITLE     Candidate pathogenicity islands in the genome of 'Candidatus
            Rickettsiella isopodorum', an intracellular bacterium infecting
            terrestrial isopod crustaceans
  JOURNAL   Unpublished
REFERENCE   2  (bases 1 to 201)
  AUTHORS   Chandler,C.H. and Wang,Y.
  TITLE     Direct Submission
  JOURNAL   Submitted (05-AUG-2016) Department of Biological Sciences, SUNY
            Oswego, 30 Centennial Dr., Oswego, NY 13126, USA
COMMENT     Annotation was added by the NCBI Prokaryotic Genome Annotation
            Pipeline (released 2013). Information about the Pipeline can be
            found here: https://www.ncbi.nlm.nih.gov/genome/annotation_prok/
            
            ##Genome-Assembly-Data-START##
            Assembly Method        :: SOAPdenovo v. 2.01
            Genome Representation  :: Full
            Expected Final Version :: Yes
            Genome Coverage        :: 20.0x
            Sequencing Technology  :: Illumina HiSeq
            ##Genome-Assembly-Data-END##
            
            ##Genome-Annotation-Data-START##
            Annotation Provider               :: NCBI
            Annotation Date                   :: 08/09/2016 11:20:01
            Annotation Pipeline               :: NCBI Prokaryotic Genome
                                                 Annotation Pipeline
            Annotation Method                 :: Best-placed reference protein
                                                 set; GeneMarkS+
            Annotation Software revision      :: 3.3
            Features Annotated                :: Gene; CDS; rRNA; tRNA; ncRNA;
                                                 repeat_region
            Genes (total)                     :: 1,454
            CDS (total)                       :: 1,411
            Genes (coding)                    :: 1,074
            CDS (coding)                      :: 1,074
            Genes (RNA)                       :: 43
            rRNAs                             :: 1, 2, 2 (5S, 16S, 23S)
            complete rRNAs                    :: 1 (5S)
            partial rRNAs                     :: 2, 2 (16S, 23S)
            tRNAs                             :: 34
            ncRNAs                            :: 4
            Pseudo Genes (total)              :: 337
            Pseudo Genes (ambiguous residues) :: 0 of 337
            Pseudo Genes (frameshifted)       :: 7 of 337
            Pseudo Genes (incomplete)         :: 328 of 337
            Pseudo Genes (internal stop)      :: 3 of 337
            Pseudo Genes (multiple problems)  :: 1 of 337
            ##Genome-Annotation-Data-END##
FEATURES             Location/Qualifiers
     source          1..201
                     /organism="Rickettsiella grylli"
                     /mol_type="genomic DNA"
                     /strain="TrM1"
                     /isolation_source="SUNY Oswego Rice Creek Field Station"
                     /host="Trachelipus rathkei"
                     /db_xref="taxon:59196"
                     /country="USA: Oswego, New York"
                     /collection_date="May-2013"
BASE COUNT       70 a     45 c     30 g     56 t
ORIGIN      
        1 caagctactg ttttagtaac cttaattcga tccatgcatt aatggtaaaa atttaagagc
       61 gttcccttaa gtctactacc acctaaggga catttaacac aaccaactac aaaggagttg
      121 attatgaccg caaacgtcag tttagagcaa ttcgtccatc taaaacaacc cgcaagtgat
      181 tatctatcac aggtttatca a
//
LOCUS       contig_383               202 bp    DNA     linear   BCT 05-AUG-2016
DEFINITION  Rickettsiella grylli strain TrM1, whole genome shotgun sequence.
ACCESSION   
VERSION
DBLINK      BioProject: PRJNA336565
            BioSample: SAMN05513358
KEYWORDS    WGS.
SOURCE      Rickettsiella grylli
  ORGANISM  Rickettsiella grylli
            Bacteria; Proteobacteria; Gammaproteobacteria; Legionellales;
            Coxiellaceae; Rickettsiella.
REFERENCE   1  (bases 1 to 202)
  AUTHORS   Chandler,C.H. and Wang,Y.
  TITLE     Candidate pathogenicity islands in the genome of 'Candidatus
            Rickettsiella isopodorum', an intracellular bacterium infecting
            terrestrial isopod crustaceans
  JOURNAL   Unpublished
REFERENCE   2  (bases 1 to 202)
  AUTHORS   Chandler,C.H. and Wang,Y.
  TITLE     Direct Submission
  JOURNAL   Submitted (05-AUG-2016) Department of Biological Sciences, SUNY
            Oswego, 30 Centennial Dr., Oswego, NY 13126, USA
COMMENT     Annotation was added by the NCBI Prokaryotic Genome Annotation
            Pipeline (released 2013). Information about the Pipeline can be
            found here: https://www.ncbi.nlm.nih.gov/genome/annotation_prok/
            
            ##Genome-Assembly-Data-START##
            Assembly Method        :: SOAPdenovo v. 2.01
            Genome Representation  :: Full
            Expected Final Version :: Yes
            Genome Coverage        :: 20.0x
            Sequencing Technology  :: Illumina HiSeq
            ##Genome-Assembly-Data-END##
            
            ##Genome-Annotation-Data-START##
            Annotation Provider               :: NCBI
            Annotation Date                   :: 08/09/2016 11:20:01
            Annotation Pipeline               :: NCBI Prokaryotic Genome
                                                 Annotation Pipeline
            Annotation Method                 :: Best-placed reference protein
                                                 set; GeneMarkS+
            Annotation Software revision      :: 3.3
            Features Annotated                :: Gene; CDS; rRNA; tRNA; ncRNA;
                                                 repeat_region
            Genes (total)                     :: 1,454
            CDS (total)                       :: 1,411
            Genes (coding)                    :: 1,074
            CDS (coding)                      :: 1,074
            Genes (RNA)                       :: 43
            rRNAs                             :: 1, 2, 2 (5S, 16S, 23S)
            complete rRNAs                    :: 1 (5S)
            partial rRNAs                     :: 2, 2 (16S, 23S)
            tRNAs                             :: 34
            ncRNAs                            :: 4
            Pseudo Genes (total)              :: 337
            Pseudo Genes (ambiguous residues) :: 0 of 337
            Pseudo Genes (frameshifted)       :: 7 of 337
            Pseudo Genes (incomplete)         :: 328 of 337
            Pseudo Genes (internal stop)      :: 3 of 337
            Pseudo Genes (multiple problems)  :: 1 of 337
            ##Genome-Annotation-Data-END##
FEATURES             Location/Qualifiers
     source          1..202
                     /organism="Rickettsiella grylli"
                     /mol_type="genomic DNA"
                     /strain="TrM1"
                     /isolation_source="SUNY Oswego Rice Creek Field Station"
                     /host="Trachelipus rathkei"
                     /db_xref="taxon:59196"
                     /country="USA: Oswego, New York"
                     /collection_date="May-2013"
     gene            complement(1..202)
                     /locus_tag="BEV13_00005"
                     /pseudo
     CDS             complement(1..202)
                     /locus_tag="BEV13_00005"
                     /inference="COORDINATES: ab initio prediction:GeneMarkS+"
                     /note="incomplete; too short partial abutting assembly
                     gap; missing start and stop; Derived by automated
                     computational analysis using gene prediction method:
                     GeneMarkS+."
                     /pseudo
                     /codon_start=3
                     /transl_table=11
                     /product="hypothetical protein"
BASE COUNT       58 a     38 c     44 g     62 t
ORIGIN      
        1 cagttgccat cggcgtcttt ttgaaaatgg cccatctgag gagtccaacg ggcgcttgtg
       61 gctaattcag aaatacgtaa atacaggcca tataaggctt tcataataaa taaagttcga
      121 tgatgcacgt ccggtttttt tttggaaagt atttctgcag tttcaatgac ataggaccat
      181 tgtaattcac ttaaacggcg ta
//
LOCUS       contig_384               202 bp    DNA     linear   BCT 05-AUG-2016
DEFINITION  Rickettsiella grylli strain TrM1, whole genome shotgun sequence.
ACCESSION   
VERSION
DBLINK      BioProject: PRJNA336565
            BioSample: SAMN05513358
KEYWORDS    WGS.
SOURCE      Rickettsiella grylli
  ORGANISM  Rickettsiella grylli
            Bacteria; Proteobacteria; Gammaproteobacteria; Legionellales;
            Coxiellaceae; Rickettsiella.
REFERENCE   1  (bases 1 to 202)
  AUTHORS   Chandler,C.H. and Wang,Y.
  TITLE     Candidate pathogenicity islands in the genome of 'Candidatus
            Rickettsiella isopodorum', an intracellular bacterium infecting
            terrestrial isopod crustaceans
  JOURNAL   Unpublished
REFERENCE   2  (bases 1 to 202)
  AUTHORS   Chandler,C.H. and Wang,Y.
  TITLE     Direct Submission
  JOURNAL   Submitted (05-AUG-2016) Department of Biological Sciences, SUNY
            Oswego, 30 Centennial Dr., Oswego, NY 13126, USA
COMMENT     Annotation was added by the NCBI Prokaryotic Genome Annotation
            Pipeline (released 2013). Information about the Pipeline can be
            found here: https://www.ncbi.nlm.nih.gov/genome/annotation_prok/
            
            ##Genome-Assembly-Data-START##
            Assembly Method        :: SOAPdenovo v. 2.01
            Genome Representation  :: Full
            Expected Final Version :: Yes
            Genome Coverage        :: 20.0x
            Sequencing Technology  :: Illumina HiSeq
            ##Genome-Assembly-Data-END##
            
            ##Genome-Annotation-Data-START##
            Annotation Provider               :: NCBI
            Annotation Date                   :: 08/09/2016 11:20:01
            Annotation Pipeline               :: NCBI Prokaryotic Genome
                                                 Annotation Pipeline
            Annotation Method                 :: Best-placed reference protein
                                                 set; GeneMarkS+
            Annotation Software revision      :: 3.3
            Features Annotated                :: Gene; CDS; rRNA; tRNA; ncRNA;
                                                 repeat_region
            Genes (total)                     :: 1,454
            CDS (total)                       :: 1,411
            Genes (coding)                    :: 1,074
            CDS (coding)                      :: 1,074
            Genes (RNA)                       :: 43
            rRNAs                             :: 1, 2, 2 (5S, 16S, 23S)
            complete rRNAs                    :: 1 (5S)
            partial rRNAs                     :: 2, 2 (16S, 23S)
            tRNAs                             :: 34
            ncRNAs                            :: 4
            Pseudo Genes (total)              :: 337
            Pseudo Genes (ambiguous residues) :: 0 of 337
            Pseudo Genes (frameshifted)       :: 7 of 337
            Pseudo Genes (incomplete)         :: 328 of 337
            Pseudo Genes (internal stop)      :: 3 of 337
            Pseudo Genes (multiple problems)  :: 1 of 337
            ##Genome-Annotation-Data-END##
FEATURES             Location/Qualifiers
     source          1..202
                     /organism="Rickettsiella grylli"
                     /mol_type="genomic DNA"
                     /strain="TrM1"
                     /isolation_source="SUNY Oswego Rice Creek Field Station"
                     /host="Trachelipus rathkei"
                     /db_xref="taxon:59196"
                     /country="USA: Oswego, New York"
                     /collection_date="May-2013"
BASE COUNT       73 a     28 c     25 g     76 t
ORIGIN      
        1 tattcttacc ttcgcataaa aaagtgattg attaaatttt taaagcgttc actaaaaaaa
       61 tgtttatctt atttaaacga taagataaac attaaaaaaa acgataactt tttgagggtt
      121 aaacaagcct gtgttaactc attacacaac acgcgaatga atttgtttca ttattatttt
      181 ctgggtttct cgtttcttta aa
//
LOCUS       contig_385               203 bp    DNA     linear   BCT 05-AUG-2016
DEFINITION  Rickettsiella grylli strain TrM1, whole genome shotgun sequence.
ACCESSION   
VERSION
DBLINK      BioProject: PRJNA336565
            BioSample: SAMN05513358
KEYWORDS    WGS.
SOURCE      Rickettsiella grylli
  ORGANISM  Rickettsiella grylli
            Bacteria; Proteobacteria; Gammaproteobacteria; Legionellales;
            Coxiellaceae; Rickettsiella.
REFERENCE   1  (bases 1 to 203)
  AUTHORS   Chandler,C.H. and Wang,Y.
  TITLE     Candidate pathogenicity islands in the genome of 'Candidatus
            Rickettsiella isopodorum', an intracellular bacterium infecting
            terrestrial isopod crustaceans
  JOURNAL   Unpublished
REFERENCE   2  (bases 1 to 203)
  AUTHORS   Chandler,C.H. and Wang,Y.
  TITLE     Direct Submission
  JOURNAL   Submitted (05-AUG-2016) Department of Biological Sciences, SUNY
            Oswego, 30 Centennial Dr., Oswego, NY 13126, USA
COMMENT     Annotation was added by the NCBI Prokaryotic Genome Annotation
            Pipeline (released 2013). Information about the Pipeline can be
            found here: https://www.ncbi.nlm.nih.gov/genome/annotation_prok/
            
            ##Genome-Assembly-Data-START##
            Assembly Method        :: SOAPdenovo v. 2.01
            Genome Representation  :: Full
            Expected Final Version :: Yes
            Genome Coverage        :: 20.0x
            Sequencing Technology  :: Illumina HiSeq
            ##Genome-Assembly-Data-END##
            
            ##Genome-Annotation-Data-START##
            Annotation Provider               :: NCBI
            Annotation Date                   :: 08/09/2016 11:20:01
            Annotation Pipeline               :: NCBI Prokaryotic Genome
                                                 Annotation Pipeline
            Annotation Method                 :: Best-placed reference protein
                                                 set; GeneMarkS+
            Annotation Software revision      :: 3.3
            Features Annotated                :: Gene; CDS; rRNA; tRNA; ncRNA;
                                                 repeat_region
            Genes (total)                     :: 1,454
            CDS (total)                       :: 1,411
            Genes (coding)                    :: 1,074
            CDS (coding)                      :: 1,074
            Genes (RNA)                       :: 43
            rRNAs                             :: 1, 2, 2 (5S, 16S, 23S)
            complete rRNAs                    :: 1 (5S)
            partial rRNAs                     :: 2, 2 (16S, 23S)
            tRNAs                             :: 34
            ncRNAs                            :: 4
            Pseudo Genes (total)              :: 337
            Pseudo Genes (ambiguous residues) :: 0 of 337
            Pseudo Genes (frameshifted)       :: 7 of 337
            Pseudo Genes (incomplete)         :: 328 of 337
            Pseudo Genes (internal stop)      :: 3 of 337
            Pseudo Genes (multiple problems)  :: 1 of 337
            ##Genome-Annotation-Data-END##
FEATURES             Location/Qualifiers
     source          1..203
                     /organism="Rickettsiella grylli"
                     /mol_type="genomic DNA"
                     /strain="TrM1"
                     /isolation_source="SUNY Oswego Rice Creek Field Station"
                     /host="Trachelipus rathkei"
                     /db_xref="taxon:59196"
                     /country="USA: Oswego, New York"
                     /collection_date="May-2013"
BASE COUNT       54 a     48 c     50 g     51 t
ORIGIN      
        1 caaggtagcc gtaggggaac ctgcggctgg atcacctcct ttctaaggaa gcttttagca
       61 tgacagcttg ctgttatcgt aaagcgactt agcagatcat cagatcagat ggtcacaatg
      121 tcagcagacc gtcctcatat ctcttcagaa acatagatgt cacaggcccg ttttatcacg
      181 ataaagtggc cggtcggtaa tgg
//
LOCUS       contig_386               204 bp    DNA     linear   BCT 05-AUG-2016
DEFINITION  Rickettsiella grylli strain TrM1, whole genome shotgun sequence.
ACCESSION   
VERSION
DBLINK      BioProject: PRJNA336565
            BioSample: SAMN05513358
KEYWORDS    WGS.
SOURCE      Rickettsiella grylli
  ORGANISM  Rickettsiella grylli
            Bacteria; Proteobacteria; Gammaproteobacteria; Legionellales;
            Coxiellaceae; Rickettsiella.
REFERENCE   1  (bases 1 to 204)
  AUTHORS   Chandler,C.H. and Wang,Y.
  TITLE     Candidate pathogenicity islands in the genome of 'Candidatus
            Rickettsiella isopodorum', an intracellular bacterium infecting
            terrestrial isopod crustaceans
  JOURNAL   Unpublished
REFERENCE   2  (bases 1 to 204)
  AUTHORS   Chandler,C.H. and Wang,Y.
  TITLE     Direct Submission
  JOURNAL   Submitted (05-AUG-2016) Department of Biological Sciences, SUNY
            Oswego, 30 Centennial Dr., Oswego, NY 13126, USA
COMMENT     Annotation was added by the NCBI Prokaryotic Genome Annotation
            Pipeline (released 2013). Information about the Pipeline can be
            found here: https://www.ncbi.nlm.nih.gov/genome/annotation_prok/
            
            ##Genome-Assembly-Data-START##
            Assembly Method        :: SOAPdenovo v. 2.01
            Genome Representation  :: Full
            Expected Final Version :: Yes
            Genome Coverage        :: 20.0x
            Sequencing Technology  :: Illumina HiSeq
            ##Genome-Assembly-Data-END##
            
            ##Genome-Annotation-Data-START##
            Annotation Provider               :: NCBI
            Annotation Date                   :: 08/09/2016 11:20:01
            Annotation Pipeline               :: NCBI Prokaryotic Genome
                                                 Annotation Pipeline
            Annotation Method                 :: Best-placed reference protein
                                                 set; GeneMarkS+
            Annotation Software revision      :: 3.3
            Features Annotated                :: Gene; CDS; rRNA; tRNA; ncRNA;
                                                 repeat_region
            Genes (total)                     :: 1,454
            CDS (total)                       :: 1,411
            Genes (coding)                    :: 1,074
            CDS (coding)                      :: 1,074
            Genes (RNA)                       :: 43
            rRNAs                             :: 1, 2, 2 (5S, 16S, 23S)
            complete rRNAs                    :: 1 (5S)
            partial rRNAs                     :: 2, 2 (16S, 23S)
            tRNAs                             :: 34
            ncRNAs                            :: 4
            Pseudo Genes (total)              :: 337
            Pseudo Genes (ambiguous residues) :: 0 of 337
            Pseudo Genes (frameshifted)       :: 7 of 337
            Pseudo Genes (incomplete)         :: 328 of 337
            Pseudo Genes (internal stop)      :: 3 of 337
            Pseudo Genes (multiple problems)  :: 1 of 337
            ##Genome-Annotation-Data-END##
FEATURES             Location/Qualifiers
     source          1..204
                     /organism="Rickettsiella grylli"
                     /mol_type="genomic DNA"
                     /strain="TrM1"
                     /isolation_source="SUNY Oswego Rice Creek Field Station"
                     /host="Trachelipus rathkei"
                     /db_xref="taxon:59196"
                     /country="USA: Oswego, New York"
                     /collection_date="May-2013"
BASE COUNT       75 a     37 c     26 g     66 t
ORIGIN      
        1 ctacctttaa ataaggttga atacgccaaa acaagtcatc aagttttcaa acatcgtgta
       61 aaaagtgcgt ggaatgaaat gcatcccgtg ctaagaattc caccgtcatt tcaatgattc
      121 gcgcatagaa aaaagctact tatcaatttt attaataaca tattttattt atattcatta
      181 ttcaatgatt aaatacctga actc
//
LOCUS       contig_387               206 bp    DNA     linear   BCT 05-AUG-2016
DEFINITION  Rickettsiella grylli strain TrM1, whole genome shotgun sequence.
ACCESSION   
VERSION
DBLINK      BioProject: PRJNA336565
            BioSample: SAMN05513358
KEYWORDS    WGS.
SOURCE      Rickettsiella grylli
  ORGANISM  Rickettsiella grylli
            Bacteria; Proteobacteria; Gammaproteobacteria; Legionellales;
            Coxiellaceae; Rickettsiella.
REFERENCE   1  (bases 1 to 206)
  AUTHORS   Chandler,C.H. and Wang,Y.
  TITLE     Candidate pathogenicity islands in the genome of 'Candidatus
            Rickettsiella isopodorum', an intracellular bacterium infecting
            terrestrial isopod crustaceans
  JOURNAL   Unpublished
REFERENCE   2  (bases 1 to 206)
  AUTHORS   Chandler,C.H. and Wang,Y.
  TITLE     Direct Submission
  JOURNAL   Submitted (05-AUG-2016) Department of Biological Sciences, SUNY
            Oswego, 30 Centennial Dr., Oswego, NY 13126, USA
COMMENT     Annotation was added by the NCBI Prokaryotic Genome Annotation
            Pipeline (released 2013). Information about the Pipeline can be
            found here: https://www.ncbi.nlm.nih.gov/genome/annotation_prok/
            
            ##Genome-Assembly-Data-START##
            Assembly Method        :: SOAPdenovo v. 2.01
            Genome Representation  :: Full
            Expected Final Version :: Yes
            Genome Coverage        :: 20.0x
            Sequencing Technology  :: Illumina HiSeq
            ##Genome-Assembly-Data-END##
            
            ##Genome-Annotation-Data-START##
            Annotation Provider               :: NCBI
            Annotation Date                   :: 08/09/2016 11:20:01
            Annotation Pipeline               :: NCBI Prokaryotic Genome
                                                 Annotation Pipeline
            Annotation Method                 :: Best-placed reference protein
                                                 set; GeneMarkS+
            Annotation Software revision      :: 3.3
            Features Annotated                :: Gene; CDS; rRNA; tRNA; ncRNA;
                                                 repeat_region
            Genes (total)                     :: 1,454
            CDS (total)                       :: 1,411
            Genes (coding)                    :: 1,074
            CDS (coding)                      :: 1,074
            Genes (RNA)                       :: 43
            rRNAs                             :: 1, 2, 2 (5S, 16S, 23S)
            complete rRNAs                    :: 1 (5S)
            partial rRNAs                     :: 2, 2 (16S, 23S)
            tRNAs                             :: 34
            ncRNAs                            :: 4
            Pseudo Genes (total)              :: 337
            Pseudo Genes (ambiguous residues) :: 0 of 337
            Pseudo Genes (frameshifted)       :: 7 of 337
            Pseudo Genes (incomplete)         :: 328 of 337
            Pseudo Genes (internal stop)      :: 3 of 337
            Pseudo Genes (multiple problems)  :: 1 of 337
            ##Genome-Annotation-Data-END##
FEATURES             Location/Qualifiers
     source          1..206
                     /organism="Rickettsiella grylli"
                     /mol_type="genomic DNA"
                     /strain="TrM1"
                     /isolation_source="SUNY Oswego Rice Creek Field Station"
                     /host="Trachelipus rathkei"
                     /db_xref="taxon:59196"
                     /country="USA: Oswego, New York"
                     /collection_date="May-2013"
     gene            1..206
                     /locus_tag="BEV13_00010"
                     /pseudo
     CDS             1..206
                     /locus_tag="BEV13_00010"
                     /inference="COORDINATES: ab initio prediction:GeneMarkS+"
                     /note="incomplete; too short partial abutting assembly
                     gap; missing start and stop; Derived by automated
                     computational analysis using gene prediction method:
                     GeneMarkS+."
                     /pseudo
                     /codon_start=2
                     /transl_table=11
                     /product="hypothetical protein"
BASE COUNT       76 a     29 c     29 g     72 t
ORIGIN      
        1 aagcaaagat gaccattatg agctcattta taaaaataaa ctattaacca taaaagaagt
       61 ccctttttat ccaggaaatt tgagcgttat ttttcatacg caagatgata aggtcattca
      121 gccttttctg ttttacatta taaatcattt aaaaaaaata gtttcttttg aagaaattta
      181 cttactggtg tcaaagtgtg cgaata
//
LOCUS       contig_388               207 bp    DNA     linear   BCT 05-AUG-2016
DEFINITION  Rickettsiella grylli strain TrM1, whole genome shotgun sequence.
ACCESSION   
VERSION
DBLINK      BioProject: PRJNA336565
            BioSample: SAMN05513358
KEYWORDS    WGS.
SOURCE      Rickettsiella grylli
  ORGANISM  Rickettsiella grylli
            Bacteria; Proteobacteria; Gammaproteobacteria; Legionellales;
            Coxiellaceae; Rickettsiella.
REFERENCE   1  (bases 1 to 207)
  AUTHORS   Chandler,C.H. and Wang,Y.
  TITLE     Candidate pathogenicity islands in the genome of 'Candidatus
            Rickettsiella isopodorum', an intracellular bacterium infecting
            terrestrial isopod crustaceans
  JOURNAL   Unpublished
REFERENCE   2  (bases 1 to 207)
  AUTHORS   Chandler,C.H. and Wang,Y.
  TITLE     Direct Submission
  JOURNAL   Submitted (05-AUG-2016) Department of Biological Sciences, SUNY
            Oswego, 30 Centennial Dr., Oswego, NY 13126, USA
COMMENT     Annotation was added by the NCBI Prokaryotic Genome Annotation
            Pipeline (released 2013). Information about the Pipeline can be
            found here: https://www.ncbi.nlm.nih.gov/genome/annotation_prok/
            
            ##Genome-Assembly-Data-START##
            Assembly Method        :: SOAPdenovo v. 2.01
            Genome Representation  :: Full
            Expected Final Version :: Yes
            Genome Coverage        :: 20.0x
            Sequencing Technology  :: Illumina HiSeq
            ##Genome-Assembly-Data-END##
            
            ##Genome-Annotation-Data-START##
            Annotation Provider               :: NCBI
            Annotation Date                   :: 08/09/2016 11:20:01
            Annotation Pipeline               :: NCBI Prokaryotic Genome
                                                 Annotation Pipeline
            Annotation Method                 :: Best-placed reference protein
                                                 set; GeneMarkS+
            Annotation Software revision      :: 3.3
            Features Annotated                :: Gene; CDS; rRNA; tRNA; ncRNA;
                                                 repeat_region
            Genes (total)                     :: 1,454
            CDS (total)                       :: 1,411
            Genes (coding)                    :: 1,074
            CDS (coding)                      :: 1,074
            Genes (RNA)                       :: 43
            rRNAs                             :: 1, 2, 2 (5S, 16S, 23S)
            complete rRNAs                    :: 1 (5S)
            partial rRNAs                     :: 2, 2 (16S, 23S)
            tRNAs                             :: 34
            ncRNAs                            :: 4
            Pseudo Genes (total)              :: 337
            Pseudo Genes (ambiguous residues) :: 0 of 337
            Pseudo Genes (frameshifted)       :: 7 of 337
            Pseudo Genes (incomplete)         :: 328 of 337
            Pseudo Genes (internal stop)      :: 3 of 337
            Pseudo Genes (multiple problems)  :: 1 of 337
            ##Genome-Annotation-Data-END##
FEATURES             Location/Qualifiers
     source          1..207
                     /organism="Rickettsiella grylli"
                     /mol_type="genomic DNA"
                     /strain="TrM1"
                     /isolation_source="SUNY Oswego Rice Creek Field Station"
                     /host="Trachelipus rathkei"
                     /db_xref="taxon:59196"
                     /country="USA: Oswego, New York"
                     /collection_date="May-2013"
     gene            complement(1..195)
                     /locus_tag="BEV13_00015"
                     /pseudo
     CDS             complement(1..195)
                     /locus_tag="BEV13_00015"
                     /inference="COORDINATES: ab initio prediction:GeneMarkS+"
                     /note="incomplete; too short partial abutting assembly
                     gap; missing stop; Derived by automated computational
                     analysis using gene prediction method: GeneMarkS+."
                     /pseudo
                     /codon_start=1
                     /transl_table=11
                     /product="hypothetical protein"
BASE COUNT       55 a     44 c     50 g     58 t
ORIGIN      
        1 aagcagcggg tcatcgaaga aatgtgcttt tgcaaagggc gtatcctcaa cgcaatcgat
       61 gagctttaag cgataagggt actgaccttt cccatggtag aacagcatcg aaataaccac
      121 cggtaatttt ttgtttcctt ggtttagatg ctgctgcata atggccactt tatagcggtg
      181 catgcgaaaa ggcatcagtt cttctgc
//
LOCUS       contig_389               208 bp    DNA     linear   BCT 05-AUG-2016
DEFINITION  Rickettsiella grylli strain TrM1, whole genome shotgun sequence.
ACCESSION   
VERSION
DBLINK      BioProject: PRJNA336565
            BioSample: SAMN05513358
KEYWORDS    WGS.
SOURCE      Rickettsiella grylli
  ORGANISM  Rickettsiella grylli
            Bacteria; Proteobacteria; Gammaproteobacteria; Legionellales;
            Coxiellaceae; Rickettsiella.
REFERENCE   1  (bases 1 to 208)
  AUTHORS   Chandler,C.H. and Wang,Y.
  TITLE     Candidate pathogenicity islands in the genome of 'Candidatus
            Rickettsiella isopodorum', an intracellular bacterium infecting
            terrestrial isopod crustaceans
  JOURNAL   Unpublished
REFERENCE   2  (bases 1 to 208)
  AUTHORS   Chandler,C.H. and Wang,Y.
  TITLE     Direct Submission
  JOURNAL   Submitted (05-AUG-2016) Department of Biological Sciences, SUNY
            Oswego, 30 Centennial Dr., Oswego, NY 13126, USA
COMMENT     Annotation was added by the NCBI Prokaryotic Genome Annotation
            Pipeline (released 2013). Information about the Pipeline can be
            found here: https://www.ncbi.nlm.nih.gov/genome/annotation_prok/
            
            ##Genome-Assembly-Data-START##
            Assembly Method        :: SOAPdenovo v. 2.01
            Genome Representation  :: Full
            Expected Final Version :: Yes
            Genome Coverage        :: 20.0x
            Sequencing Technology  :: Illumina HiSeq
            ##Genome-Assembly-Data-END##
            
            ##Genome-Annotation-Data-START##
            Annotation Provider               :: NCBI
            Annotation Date                   :: 08/09/2016 11:20:01
            Annotation Pipeline               :: NCBI Prokaryotic Genome
                                                 Annotation Pipeline
            Annotation Method                 :: Best-placed reference protein
                                                 set; GeneMarkS+
            Annotation Software revision      :: 3.3
            Features Annotated                :: Gene; CDS; rRNA; tRNA; ncRNA;
                                                 repeat_region
            Genes (total)                     :: 1,454
            CDS (total)                       :: 1,411
            Genes (coding)                    :: 1,074
            CDS (coding)                      :: 1,074
            Genes (RNA)                       :: 43
            rRNAs                             :: 1, 2, 2 (5S, 16S, 23S)
            complete rRNAs                    :: 1 (5S)
            partial rRNAs                     :: 2, 2 (16S, 23S)
            tRNAs                             :: 34
            ncRNAs                            :: 4
            Pseudo Genes (total)              :: 337
            Pseudo Genes (ambiguous residues) :: 0 of 337
            Pseudo Genes (frameshifted)       :: 7 of 337
            Pseudo Genes (incomplete)         :: 328 of 337
            Pseudo Genes (internal stop)      :: 3 of 337
            Pseudo Genes (multiple problems)  :: 1 of 337
            ##Genome-Annotation-Data-END##
FEATURES             Location/Qualifiers
     source          1..208
                     /organism="Rickettsiella grylli"
                     /mol_type="genomic DNA"
                     /strain="TrM1"
                     /isolation_source="SUNY Oswego Rice Creek Field Station"
                     /host="Trachelipus rathkei"
                     /db_xref="taxon:59196"
                     /country="USA: Oswego, New York"
                     /collection_date="May-2013"
     gene            complement(1..208)
                     /locus_tag="BEV13_00020"
                     /pseudo
     CDS             complement(1..208)
                     /locus_tag="BEV13_00020"
                     /inference="COORDINATES: ab initio prediction:GeneMarkS+"
                     /note="incomplete; too short partial abutting assembly
                     gap; missing start and stop; Derived by automated
                     computational analysis using gene prediction method:
                     GeneMarkS+."
                     /pseudo
                     /codon_start=1
                     /transl_table=11
                     /product="aminoglycoside phosphotransferase"
BASE COUNT       78 a     32 c     38 g     60 t
ORIGIN      
        1 gataattaag tcgtgaaaaa atacccaata tttttaaatg tcgttgaaga ctcgtgagat
       61 caaaccagcg aatgaatttt tctttagaaa attgatgttt tatgttgagg gtagtgtaaa
      121 attttaaagc ccattgataa acatgacaag tcggccaatc aacataagca tcacgcaata
      181 atgaagccac atcataagta atgggtcc
//
LOCUS       contig_390               209 bp    DNA     linear   BCT 05-AUG-2016
DEFINITION  Rickettsiella grylli strain TrM1, whole genome shotgun sequence.
ACCESSION   
VERSION
DBLINK      BioProject: PRJNA336565
            BioSample: SAMN05513358
KEYWORDS    WGS.
SOURCE      Rickettsiella grylli
  ORGANISM  Rickettsiella grylli
            Bacteria; Proteobacteria; Gammaproteobacteria; Legionellales;
            Coxiellaceae; Rickettsiella.
REFERENCE   1  (bases 1 to 209)
  AUTHORS   Chandler,C.H. and Wang,Y.
  TITLE     Candidate pathogenicity islands in the genome of 'Candidatus
            Rickettsiella isopodorum', an intracellular bacterium infecting
            terrestrial isopod crustaceans
  JOURNAL   Unpublished
REFERENCE   2  (bases 1 to 209)
  AUTHORS   Chandler,C.H. and Wang,Y.
  TITLE     Direct Submission
  JOURNAL   Submitted (05-AUG-2016) Department of Biological Sciences, SUNY
            Oswego, 30 Centennial Dr., Oswego, NY 13126, USA
COMMENT     Annotation was added by the NCBI Prokaryotic Genome Annotation
            Pipeline (released 2013). Information about the Pipeline can be
            found here: https://www.ncbi.nlm.nih.gov/genome/annotation_prok/
            
            ##Genome-Assembly-Data-START##
            Assembly Method        :: SOAPdenovo v. 2.01
            Genome Representation  :: Full
            Expected Final Version :: Yes
            Genome Coverage        :: 20.0x
            Sequencing Technology  :: Illumina HiSeq
            ##Genome-Assembly-Data-END##
            
            ##Genome-Annotation-Data-START##
            Annotation Provider               :: NCBI
            Annotation Date                   :: 08/09/2016 11:20:01
            Annotation Pipeline               :: NCBI Prokaryotic Genome
                                                 Annotation Pipeline
            Annotation Method                 :: Best-placed reference protein
                                                 set; GeneMarkS+
            Annotation Software revision      :: 3.3
            Features Annotated                :: Gene; CDS; rRNA; tRNA; ncRNA;
                                                 repeat_region
            Genes (total)                     :: 1,454
            CDS (total)                       :: 1,411
            Genes (coding)                    :: 1,074
            CDS (coding)                      :: 1,074
            Genes (RNA)                       :: 43
            rRNAs                             :: 1, 2, 2 (5S, 16S, 23S)
            complete rRNAs                    :: 1 (5S)
            partial rRNAs                     :: 2, 2 (16S, 23S)
            tRNAs                             :: 34
            ncRNAs                            :: 4
            Pseudo Genes (total)              :: 337
            Pseudo Genes (ambiguous residues) :: 0 of 337
            Pseudo Genes (frameshifted)       :: 7 of 337
            Pseudo Genes (incomplete)         :: 328 of 337
            Pseudo Genes (internal stop)      :: 3 of 337
            Pseudo Genes (multiple problems)  :: 1 of 337
            ##Genome-Annotation-Data-END##
FEATURES             Location/Qualifiers
     source          1..209
                     /organism="Rickettsiella grylli"
                     /mol_type="genomic DNA"
                     /strain="TrM1"
                     /isolation_source="SUNY Oswego Rice Creek Field Station"
                     /host="Trachelipus rathkei"
                     /db_xref="taxon:59196"
                     /country="USA: Oswego, New York"
                     /collection_date="May-2013"
BASE COUNT       73 a     36 c     36 g     64 t
ORIGIN      
        1 aattaaatct attaaacgat taaagcgtaa aaaacaatat aggtgttatt cgggcagatc
       61 ccaggctcag tgcaatcaca tagaacctcc ttgttatttt taacgtgaga aacgctatca
      121 tttagtgcat atcaactaag tccatcactt cattttcaga taaatggatt agatcgtgaa
      181 tatattgaat ggatcggcct tgagcaata
//
LOCUS       contig_391               209 bp    DNA     linear   BCT 05-AUG-2016
DEFINITION  Rickettsiella grylli strain TrM1, whole genome shotgun sequence.
ACCESSION   
VERSION
DBLINK      BioProject: PRJNA336565
            BioSample: SAMN05513358
KEYWORDS    WGS.
SOURCE      Rickettsiella grylli
  ORGANISM  Rickettsiella grylli
            Bacteria; Proteobacteria; Gammaproteobacteria; Legionellales;
            Coxiellaceae; Rickettsiella.
REFERENCE   1  (bases 1 to 209)
  AUTHORS   Chandler,C.H. and Wang,Y.
  TITLE     Candidate pathogenicity islands in the genome of 'Candidatus
            Rickettsiella isopodorum', an intracellular bacterium infecting
            terrestrial isopod crustaceans
  JOURNAL   Unpublished
REFERENCE   2  (bases 1 to 209)
  AUTHORS   Chandler,C.H. and Wang,Y.
  TITLE     Direct Submission
  JOURNAL   Submitted (05-AUG-2016) Department of Biological Sciences, SUNY
            Oswego, 30 Centennial Dr., Oswego, NY 13126, USA
COMMENT     Annotation was added by the NCBI Prokaryotic Genome Annotation
            Pipeline (released 2013). Information about the Pipeline can be
            found here: https://www.ncbi.nlm.nih.gov/genome/annotation_prok/
            
            ##Genome-Assembly-Data-START##
            Assembly Method        :: SOAPdenovo v. 2.01
            Genome Representation  :: Full
            Expected Final Version :: Yes
            Genome Coverage        :: 20.0x
            Sequencing Technology  :: Illumina HiSeq
            ##Genome-Assembly-Data-END##
            
            ##Genome-Annotation-Data-START##
            Annotation Provider               :: NCBI
            Annotation Date                   :: 08/09/2016 11:20:01
            Annotation Pipeline               :: NCBI Prokaryotic Genome
                                                 Annotation Pipeline
            Annotation Method                 :: Best-placed reference protein
                                                 set; GeneMarkS+
            Annotation Software revision      :: 3.3
            Features Annotated                :: Gene; CDS; rRNA; tRNA; ncRNA;
                                                 repeat_region
            Genes (total)                     :: 1,454
            CDS (total)                       :: 1,411
            Genes (coding)                    :: 1,074
            CDS (coding)                      :: 1,074
            Genes (RNA)                       :: 43
            rRNAs                             :: 1, 2, 2 (5S, 16S, 23S)
            complete rRNAs                    :: 1 (5S)
            partial rRNAs                     :: 2, 2 (16S, 23S)
            tRNAs                             :: 34
            ncRNAs                            :: 4
            Pseudo Genes (total)              :: 337
            Pseudo Genes (ambiguous residues) :: 0 of 337
            Pseudo Genes (frameshifted)       :: 7 of 337
            Pseudo Genes (incomplete)         :: 328 of 337
            Pseudo Genes (internal stop)      :: 3 of 337
            Pseudo Genes (multiple problems)  :: 1 of 337
            ##Genome-Annotation-Data-END##
FEATURES             Location/Qualifiers
     source          1..209
                     /organism="Rickettsiella grylli"
                     /mol_type="genomic DNA"
                     /strain="TrM1"
                     /isolation_source="SUNY Oswego Rice Creek Field Station"
                     /host="Trachelipus rathkei"
                     /db_xref="taxon:59196"
                     /country="USA: Oswego, New York"
                     /collection_date="May-2013"
BASE COUNT       56 a     34 c     37 g     82 t
ORIGIN      
        1 tatctgtgag cgtttcggat cattcattta tcacgaatat tctttattat ctatactttt
       61 tacctcggcg gattatgaaa tgatttctgg cttcacgttt tgaattgttg gaaaccgaac
      121 acgataagtg cggttcatcc actggaaata tttttatttt atacggataa cgaaagcaag
      181 cactctttag ggtttttatg tattttaca
//
LOCUS       contig_392               210 bp    DNA     linear   BCT 05-AUG-2016
DEFINITION  Rickettsiella grylli strain TrM1, whole genome shotgun sequence.
ACCESSION   
VERSION
DBLINK      BioProject: PRJNA336565
            BioSample: SAMN05513358
KEYWORDS    WGS.
SOURCE      Rickettsiella grylli
  ORGANISM  Rickettsiella grylli
            Bacteria; Proteobacteria; Gammaproteobacteria; Legionellales;
            Coxiellaceae; Rickettsiella.
REFERENCE   1  (bases 1 to 210)
  AUTHORS   Chandler,C.H. and Wang,Y.
  TITLE     Candidate pathogenicity islands in the genome of 'Candidatus
            Rickettsiella isopodorum', an intracellular bacterium infecting
            terrestrial isopod crustaceans
  JOURNAL   Unpublished
REFERENCE   2  (bases 1 to 210)
  AUTHORS   Chandler,C.H. and Wang,Y.
  TITLE     Direct Submission
  JOURNAL   Submitted (05-AUG-2016) Department of Biological Sciences, SUNY
            Oswego, 30 Centennial Dr., Oswego, NY 13126, USA
COMMENT     Annotation was added by the NCBI Prokaryotic Genome Annotation
            Pipeline (released 2013). Information about the Pipeline can be
            found here: https://www.ncbi.nlm.nih.gov/genome/annotation_prok/
            
            ##Genome-Assembly-Data-START##
            Assembly Method        :: SOAPdenovo v. 2.01
            Genome Representation  :: Full
            Expected Final Version :: Yes
            Genome Coverage        :: 20.0x
            Sequencing Technology  :: Illumina HiSeq
            ##Genome-Assembly-Data-END##
            
            ##Genome-Annotation-Data-START##
            Annotation Provider               :: NCBI
            Annotation Date                   :: 08/09/2016 11:20:01
            Annotation Pipeline               :: NCBI Prokaryotic Genome
                                                 Annotation Pipeline
            Annotation Method                 :: Best-placed reference protein
                                                 set; GeneMarkS+
            Annotation Software revision      :: 3.3
            Features Annotated                :: Gene; CDS; rRNA; tRNA; ncRNA;
                                                 repeat_region
            Genes (total)                     :: 1,454
            CDS (total)                       :: 1,411
            Genes (coding)                    :: 1,074
            CDS (coding)                      :: 1,074
            Genes (RNA)                       :: 43
            rRNAs                             :: 1, 2, 2 (5S, 16S, 23S)
            complete rRNAs                    :: 1 (5S)
            partial rRNAs                     :: 2, 2 (16S, 23S)
            tRNAs                             :: 34
            ncRNAs                            :: 4
            Pseudo Genes (total)              :: 337
            Pseudo Genes (ambiguous residues) :: 0 of 337
            Pseudo Genes (frameshifted)       :: 7 of 337
            Pseudo Genes (incomplete)         :: 328 of 337
            Pseudo Genes (internal stop)      :: 3 of 337
            Pseudo Genes (multiple problems)  :: 1 of 337
            ##Genome-Annotation-Data-END##
FEATURES             Location/Qualifiers
     source          1..210
                     /organism="Rickettsiella grylli"
                     /mol_type="genomic DNA"
                     /strain="TrM1"
                     /isolation_source="SUNY Oswego Rice Creek Field Station"
                     /host="Trachelipus rathkei"
                     /db_xref="taxon:59196"
                     /country="USA: Oswego, New York"
                     /collection_date="May-2013"
     gene            1..210
                     /locus_tag="BEV13_00025"
                     /pseudo
     CDS             1..210
                     /locus_tag="BEV13_00025"
                     /inference="COORDINATES: ab initio prediction:GeneMarkS+"
                     /note="incomplete; too short partial abutting assembly
                     gap; missing start and stop; Derived by automated
                     computational analysis using gene prediction method:
                     GeneMarkS+."
                     /pseudo
                     /codon_start=3
                     /transl_table=11
                     /product="hypothetical protein"
BASE COUNT       74 a     37 c     31 g     68 t
ORIGIN      
        1 aaattgatcg taaaaccatt cataaacttt tttttaccgg aagttcgaat gaaacatgcg
       61 ccgcgttaat gttagcagca caaaaccaag ttgaagcaac ccagtccatt ctaaaattca
      121 tttccgccaa tattgatcat tttggtcctt accttttaaa taaaatgttt ttagaaaaaa
      181 atgaagaggg taattctatt atcatgttag
//
LOCUS       contig_393               212 bp    DNA     linear   BCT 05-AUG-2016
DEFINITION  Rickettsiella grylli strain TrM1, whole genome shotgun sequence.
ACCESSION   
VERSION
DBLINK      BioProject: PRJNA336565
            BioSample: SAMN05513358
KEYWORDS    WGS.
SOURCE      Rickettsiella grylli
  ORGANISM  Rickettsiella grylli
            Bacteria; Proteobacteria; Gammaproteobacteria; Legionellales;
            Coxiellaceae; Rickettsiella.
REFERENCE   1  (bases 1 to 212)
  AUTHORS   Chandler,C.H. and Wang,Y.
  TITLE     Candidate pathogenicity islands in the genome of 'Candidatus
            Rickettsiella isopodorum', an intracellular bacterium infecting
            terrestrial isopod crustaceans
  JOURNAL   Unpublished
REFERENCE   2  (bases 1 to 212)
  AUTHORS   Chandler,C.H. and Wang,Y.
  TITLE     Direct Submission
  JOURNAL   Submitted (05-AUG-2016) Department of Biological Sciences, SUNY
            Oswego, 30 Centennial Dr., Oswego, NY 13126, USA
COMMENT     Annotation was added by the NCBI Prokaryotic Genome Annotation
            Pipeline (released 2013). Information about the Pipeline can be
            found here: https://www.ncbi.nlm.nih.gov/genome/annotation_prok/
            
            ##Genome-Assembly-Data-START##
            Assembly Method        :: SOAPdenovo v. 2.01
            Genome Representation  :: Full
            Expected Final Version :: Yes
            Genome Coverage        :: 20.0x
            Sequencing Technology  :: Illumina HiSeq
            ##Genome-Assembly-Data-END##
            
            ##Genome-Annotation-Data-START##
            Annotation Provider               :: NCBI
            Annotation Date                   :: 08/09/2016 11:20:01
            Annotation Pipeline               :: NCBI Prokaryotic Genome
                                                 Annotation Pipeline
            Annotation Method                 :: Best-placed reference protein
                                                 set; GeneMarkS+
            Annotation Software revision      :: 3.3
            Features Annotated                :: Gene; CDS; rRNA; tRNA; ncRNA;
                                                 repeat_region
            Genes (total)                     :: 1,454
            CDS (total)                       :: 1,411
            Genes (coding)                    :: 1,074
            CDS (coding)                      :: 1,074
            Genes (RNA)                       :: 43
            rRNAs                             :: 1, 2, 2 (5S, 16S, 23S)
            complete rRNAs                    :: 1 (5S)
            partial rRNAs                     :: 2, 2 (16S, 23S)
            tRNAs                             :: 34
            ncRNAs                            :: 4
            Pseudo Genes (total)              :: 337
            Pseudo Genes (ambiguous residues) :: 0 of 337
            Pseudo Genes (frameshifted)       :: 7 of 337
            Pseudo Genes (incomplete)         :: 328 of 337
            Pseudo Genes (internal stop)      :: 3 of 337
            Pseudo Genes (multiple problems)  :: 1 of 337
            ##Genome-Annotation-Data-END##
FEATURES             Location/Qualifiers
     source          1..212
                     /organism="Rickettsiella grylli"
                     /mol_type="genomic DNA"
                     /strain="TrM1"
                     /isolation_source="SUNY Oswego Rice Creek Field Station"
                     /host="Trachelipus rathkei"
                     /db_xref="taxon:59196"
                     /country="USA: Oswego, New York"
                     /collection_date="May-2013"
BASE COUNT       71 a     33 c     35 g     73 t
ORIGIN      
        1 acgataaaat tattaatgac acagttttgt gaacactctc tatcgcaact aacattgaaa
       61 ttttggagga aatatcacac gctgtaggtc gtgaaaaatt aatctcaaat tgtctgttat
      121 gttatagctt tgatttttct gcgcagccat atcttgatga gatactttca ggattctcca
      181 tcaaagagct agttaatgta tataaaaaat tg
//
LOCUS       contig_394               213 bp    DNA     linear   BCT 05-AUG-2016
DEFINITION  Rickettsiella grylli strain TrM1, whole genome shotgun sequence.
ACCESSION   
VERSION
DBLINK      BioProject: PRJNA336565
            BioSample: SAMN05513358
KEYWORDS    WGS.
SOURCE      Rickettsiella grylli
  ORGANISM  Rickettsiella grylli
            Bacteria; Proteobacteria; Gammaproteobacteria; Legionellales;
            Coxiellaceae; Rickettsiella.
REFERENCE   1  (bases 1 to 213)
  AUTHORS   Chandler,C.H. and Wang,Y.
  TITLE     Candidate pathogenicity islands in the genome of 'Candidatus
            Rickettsiella isopodorum', an intracellular bacterium infecting
            terrestrial isopod crustaceans
  JOURNAL   Unpublished
REFERENCE   2  (bases 1 to 213)
  AUTHORS   Chandler,C.H. and Wang,Y.
  TITLE     Direct Submission
  JOURNAL   Submitted (05-AUG-2016) Department of Biological Sciences, SUNY
            Oswego, 30 Centennial Dr., Oswego, NY 13126, USA
COMMENT     Annotation was added by the NCBI Prokaryotic Genome Annotation
            Pipeline (released 2013). Information about the Pipeline can be
            found here: https://www.ncbi.nlm.nih.gov/genome/annotation_prok/
            
            ##Genome-Assembly-Data-START##
            Assembly Method        :: SOAPdenovo v. 2.01
            Genome Representation  :: Full
            Expected Final Version :: Yes
            Genome Coverage        :: 20.0x
            Sequencing Technology  :: Illumina HiSeq
            ##Genome-Assembly-Data-END##
            
            ##Genome-Annotation-Data-START##
            Annotation Provider               :: NCBI
            Annotation Date                   :: 08/09/2016 11:20:01
            Annotation Pipeline               :: NCBI Prokaryotic Genome
                                                 Annotation Pipeline
            Annotation Method                 :: Best-placed reference protein
                                                 set; GeneMarkS+
            Annotation Software revision      :: 3.3
            Features Annotated                :: Gene; CDS; rRNA; tRNA; ncRNA;
                                                 repeat_region
            Genes (total)                     :: 1,454
            CDS (total)                       :: 1,411
            Genes (coding)                    :: 1,074
            CDS (coding)                      :: 1,074
            Genes (RNA)                       :: 43
            rRNAs                             :: 1, 2, 2 (5S, 16S, 23S)
            complete rRNAs                    :: 1 (5S)
            partial rRNAs                     :: 2, 2 (16S, 23S)
            tRNAs                             :: 34
            ncRNAs                            :: 4
            Pseudo Genes (total)              :: 337
            Pseudo Genes (ambiguous residues) :: 0 of 337
            Pseudo Genes (frameshifted)       :: 7 of 337
            Pseudo Genes (incomplete)         :: 328 of 337
            Pseudo Genes (internal stop)      :: 3 of 337
            Pseudo Genes (multiple problems)  :: 1 of 337
            ##Genome-Annotation-Data-END##
FEATURES             Location/Qualifiers
     source          1..213
                     /organism="Rickettsiella grylli"
                     /mol_type="genomic DNA"
                     /strain="TrM1"
                     /isolation_source="SUNY Oswego Rice Creek Field Station"
                     /host="Trachelipus rathkei"
                     /db_xref="taxon:59196"
                     /country="USA: Oswego, New York"
                     /collection_date="May-2013"
BASE COUNT       75 a     36 c     42 g     60 t
ORIGIN      
        1 acggtgaatg gtctgtgctt gatacattaa atcgttgaaa ggagactgga aaaggatatg
       61 aatttgatca gaggtccaat catggcggat tacaaaattc gacataataa tttcttacat
      121 cataaaattt ccaacataaa gtgaatagcc attattgtca acttttccct aaacgccctt
      181 aatgagggaa atgaaacccc gtggctaata tgg
//
LOCUS       contig_395               215 bp    DNA     linear   BCT 05-AUG-2016
DEFINITION  Rickettsiella grylli strain TrM1, whole genome shotgun sequence.
ACCESSION   
VERSION
DBLINK      BioProject: PRJNA336565
            BioSample: SAMN05513358
KEYWORDS    WGS.
SOURCE      Rickettsiella grylli
  ORGANISM  Rickettsiella grylli
            Bacteria; Proteobacteria; Gammaproteobacteria; Legionellales;
            Coxiellaceae; Rickettsiella.
REFERENCE   1  (bases 1 to 215)
  AUTHORS   Chandler,C.H. and Wang,Y.
  TITLE     Candidate pathogenicity islands in the genome of 'Candidatus
            Rickettsiella isopodorum', an intracellular bacterium infecting
            terrestrial isopod crustaceans
  JOURNAL   Unpublished
REFERENCE   2  (bases 1 to 215)
  AUTHORS   Chandler,C.H. and Wang,Y.
  TITLE     Direct Submission
  JOURNAL   Submitted (05-AUG-2016) Department of Biological Sciences, SUNY
            Oswego, 30 Centennial Dr., Oswego, NY 13126, USA
COMMENT     Annotation was added by the NCBI Prokaryotic Genome Annotation
            Pipeline (released 2013). Information about the Pipeline can be
            found here: https://www.ncbi.nlm.nih.gov/genome/annotation_prok/
            
            ##Genome-Assembly-Data-START##
            Assembly Method        :: SOAPdenovo v. 2.01
            Genome Representation  :: Full
            Expected Final Version :: Yes
            Genome Coverage        :: 20.0x
            Sequencing Technology  :: Illumina HiSeq
            ##Genome-Assembly-Data-END##
            
            ##Genome-Annotation-Data-START##
            Annotation Provider               :: NCBI
            Annotation Date                   :: 08/09/2016 11:20:01
            Annotation Pipeline               :: NCBI Prokaryotic Genome
                                                 Annotation Pipeline
            Annotation Method                 :: Best-placed reference protein
                                                 set; GeneMarkS+
            Annotation Software revision      :: 3.3
            Features Annotated                :: Gene; CDS; rRNA; tRNA; ncRNA;
                                                 repeat_region
            Genes (total)                     :: 1,454
            CDS (total)                       :: 1,411
            Genes (coding)                    :: 1,074
            CDS (coding)                      :: 1,074
            Genes (RNA)                       :: 43
            rRNAs                             :: 1, 2, 2 (5S, 16S, 23S)
            complete rRNAs                    :: 1 (5S)
            partial rRNAs                     :: 2, 2 (16S, 23S)
            tRNAs                             :: 34
            ncRNAs                            :: 4
            Pseudo Genes (total)              :: 337
            Pseudo Genes (ambiguous residues) :: 0 of 337
            Pseudo Genes (frameshifted)       :: 7 of 337
            Pseudo Genes (incomplete)         :: 328 of 337
            Pseudo Genes (internal stop)      :: 3 of 337
            Pseudo Genes (multiple problems)  :: 1 of 337
            ##Genome-Annotation-Data-END##
FEATURES             Location/Qualifiers
     source          1..215
                     /organism="Rickettsiella grylli"
                     /mol_type="genomic DNA"
                     /strain="TrM1"
                     /isolation_source="SUNY Oswego Rice Creek Field Station"
                     /host="Trachelipus rathkei"
                     /db_xref="taxon:59196"
                     /country="USA: Oswego, New York"
                     /collection_date="May-2013"
     gene            1..215
                     /locus_tag="BEV13_00030"
                     /pseudo
     CDS             1..215
                     /locus_tag="BEV13_00030"
                     /inference="COORDINATES: ab initio prediction:GeneMarkS+"
                     /note="incomplete; too short partial abutting assembly
                     gap; missing start and stop; Derived by automated
                     computational analysis using gene prediction method:
                     GeneMarkS+."
                     /pseudo
                     /codon_start=2
                     /transl_table=11
                     /product="hypothetical protein"
BASE COUNT       74 a     54 c     37 g     50 t
ORIGIN      
        1 aaaaaagggt gaaaaaacgt ttgtcaatcc acgtaatgca gccgcaggaa gtctacgtca
       61 attaaacccc aaaatgacag cagaaaggcc tttagctttt ttcacccaca gtattggaat
      121 cattaaaaat ggaaaattag cctctacgca caccgctatt ttaaatcaat ttcaacagtg
      181 gggcctcccc cgttgccccc aaacgcaatt agcta
//
LOCUS       contig_396               215 bp    DNA     linear   BCT 05-AUG-2016
DEFINITION  Rickettsiella grylli strain TrM1, whole genome shotgun sequence.
ACCESSION   
VERSION
DBLINK      BioProject: PRJNA336565
            BioSample: SAMN05513358
KEYWORDS    WGS.
SOURCE      Rickettsiella grylli
  ORGANISM  Rickettsiella grylli
            Bacteria; Proteobacteria; Gammaproteobacteria; Legionellales;
            Coxiellaceae; Rickettsiella.
REFERENCE   1  (bases 1 to 215)
  AUTHORS   Chandler,C.H. and Wang,Y.
  TITLE     Candidate pathogenicity islands in the genome of 'Candidatus
            Rickettsiella isopodorum', an intracellular bacterium infecting
            terrestrial isopod crustaceans
  JOURNAL   Unpublished
REFERENCE   2  (bases 1 to 215)
  AUTHORS   Chandler,C.H. and Wang,Y.
  TITLE     Direct Submission
  JOURNAL   Submitted (05-AUG-2016) Department of Biological Sciences, SUNY
            Oswego, 30 Centennial Dr., Oswego, NY 13126, USA
COMMENT     Annotation was added by the NCBI Prokaryotic Genome Annotation
            Pipeline (released 2013). Information about the Pipeline can be
            found here: https://www.ncbi.nlm.nih.gov/genome/annotation_prok/
            
            ##Genome-Assembly-Data-START##
            Assembly Method        :: SOAPdenovo v. 2.01
            Genome Representation  :: Full
            Expected Final Version :: Yes
            Genome Coverage        :: 20.0x
            Sequencing Technology  :: Illumina HiSeq
            ##Genome-Assembly-Data-END##
            
            ##Genome-Annotation-Data-START##
            Annotation Provider               :: NCBI
            Annotation Date                   :: 08/09/2016 11:20:01
            Annotation Pipeline               :: NCBI Prokaryotic Genome
                                                 Annotation Pipeline
            Annotation Method                 :: Best-placed reference protein
                                                 set; GeneMarkS+
            Annotation Software revision      :: 3.3
            Features Annotated                :: Gene; CDS; rRNA; tRNA; ncRNA;
                                                 repeat_region
            Genes (total)                     :: 1,454
            CDS (total)                       :: 1,411
            Genes (coding)                    :: 1,074
            CDS (coding)                      :: 1,074
            Genes (RNA)                       :: 43
            rRNAs                             :: 1, 2, 2 (5S, 16S, 23S)
            complete rRNAs                    :: 1 (5S)
            partial rRNAs                     :: 2, 2 (16S, 23S)
            tRNAs                             :: 34
            ncRNAs                            :: 4
            Pseudo Genes (total)              :: 337
            Pseudo Genes (ambiguous residues) :: 0 of 337
            Pseudo Genes (frameshifted)       :: 7 of 337
            Pseudo Genes (incomplete)         :: 328 of 337
            Pseudo Genes (internal stop)      :: 3 of 337
            Pseudo Genes (multiple problems)  :: 1 of 337
            ##Genome-Annotation-Data-END##
FEATURES             Location/Qualifiers
     source          1..215
                     /organism="Rickettsiella grylli"
                     /mol_type="genomic DNA"
                     /strain="TrM1"
                     /isolation_source="SUNY Oswego Rice Creek Field Station"
                     /host="Trachelipus rathkei"
                     /db_xref="taxon:59196"
                     /country="USA: Oswego, New York"
                     /collection_date="May-2013"
     gene            1..215
                     /locus_tag="BEV13_00035"
                     /pseudo
     CDS             1..215
                     /locus_tag="BEV13_00035"
                     /inference="COORDINATES: ab initio prediction:GeneMarkS+"
                     /note="incomplete; too short partial abutting assembly
                     gap; missing start and stop; Derived by automated
                     computational analysis using gene prediction method:
                     GeneMarkS+."
                     /pseudo
                     /codon_start=1
                     /transl_table=11
                     /product="hypothetical protein"
BASE COUNT       78 a     32 c     42 g     63 t
ORIGIN      
        1 ccttctgaac aagccgaagc acaagttgaa atgttttcgg aaattattga aaacaatgtt
       61 tgtactaagc aagatttagc agaagtaagg aaggacatca ttatagaaat tgaaagaatt
      121 aaaggcagta ttaatgtgca gatacctaaa tgggtactag gagtttctgc tatccaagct
      181 actgttttag taaccttaat tcgatccatg catta
//
LOCUS       contig_397               215 bp    DNA     linear   BCT 05-AUG-2016
DEFINITION  Rickettsiella grylli strain TrM1, whole genome shotgun sequence.
ACCESSION   
VERSION
DBLINK      BioProject: PRJNA336565
            BioSample: SAMN05513358
KEYWORDS    WGS.
SOURCE      Rickettsiella grylli
  ORGANISM  Rickettsiella grylli
            Bacteria; Proteobacteria; Gammaproteobacteria; Legionellales;
            Coxiellaceae; Rickettsiella.
REFERENCE   1  (bases 1 to 215)
  AUTHORS   Chandler,C.H. and Wang,Y.
  TITLE     Candidate pathogenicity islands in the genome of 'Candidatus
            Rickettsiella isopodorum', an intracellular bacterium infecting
            terrestrial isopod crustaceans
  JOURNAL   Unpublished
REFERENCE   2  (bases 1 to 215)
  AUTHORS   Chandler,C.H. and Wang,Y.
  TITLE     Direct Submission
  JOURNAL   Submitted (05-AUG-2016) Department of Biological Sciences, SUNY
            Oswego, 30 Centennial Dr., Oswego, NY 13126, USA
COMMENT     Annotation was added by the NCBI Prokaryotic Genome Annotation
            Pipeline (released 2013). Information about the Pipeline can be
            found here: https://www.ncbi.nlm.nih.gov/genome/annotation_prok/
            
            ##Genome-Assembly-Data-START##
            Assembly Method        :: SOAPdenovo v. 2.01
            Genome Representation  :: Full
            Expected Final Version :: Yes
            Genome Coverage        :: 20.0x
            Sequencing Technology  :: Illumina HiSeq
            ##Genome-Assembly-Data-END##
            
            ##Genome-Annotation-Data-START##
            Annotation Provider               :: NCBI
            Annotation Date                   :: 08/09/2016 11:20:01
            Annotation Pipeline               :: NCBI Prokaryotic Genome
                                                 Annotation Pipeline
            Annotation Method                 :: Best-placed reference protein
                                                 set; GeneMarkS+
            Annotation Software revision      :: 3.3
            Features Annotated                :: Gene; CDS; rRNA; tRNA; ncRNA;
                                                 repeat_region
            Genes (total)                     :: 1,454
            CDS (total)                       :: 1,411
            Genes (coding)                    :: 1,074
            CDS (coding)                      :: 1,074
            Genes (RNA)                       :: 43
            rRNAs                             :: 1, 2, 2 (5S, 16S, 23S)
            complete rRNAs                    :: 1 (5S)
            partial rRNAs                     :: 2, 2 (16S, 23S)
            tRNAs                             :: 34
            ncRNAs                            :: 4
            Pseudo Genes (total)              :: 337
            Pseudo Genes (ambiguous residues) :: 0 of 337
            Pseudo Genes (frameshifted)       :: 7 of 337
            Pseudo Genes (incomplete)         :: 328 of 337
            Pseudo Genes (internal stop)      :: 3 of 337
            Pseudo Genes (multiple problems)  :: 1 of 337
            ##Genome-Annotation-Data-END##
FEATURES             Location/Qualifiers
     source          1..215
                     /organism="Rickettsiella grylli"
                     /mol_type="genomic DNA"
                     /strain="TrM1"
                     /isolation_source="SUNY Oswego Rice Creek Field Station"
                     /host="Trachelipus rathkei"
                     /db_xref="taxon:59196"
                     /country="USA: Oswego, New York"
                     /collection_date="May-2013"
     gene            1..215
                     /locus_tag="BEV13_00040"
                     /pseudo
     CDS             1..215
                     /locus_tag="BEV13_00040"
                     /inference="COORDINATES: ab initio prediction:GeneMarkS+"
                     /note="incomplete; too short partial abutting assembly
                     gap; missing start and stop; Derived by automated
                     computational analysis using gene prediction method:
                     GeneMarkS+."
                     /pseudo
                     /codon_start=1
                     /transl_table=11
                     /product="hypothetical protein"
BASE COUNT       65 a     43 c     38 g     69 t
ORIGIN      
        1 cgggatggtt tctgtattca tgcgaaaagt tttgctgcaa aaaaagatcc gcattgcact
       61 gaaccttatt gtgttgcaca cttacaaaag tttcctcgct tatatcacca aattattgat
      121 gcctggtcga tgcggaattt ccgacccggt aaagaaacag gacatgatca tttttttgca
      181 acatttgaaa aatttctacc gattttaatt caaca
//
LOCUS       contig_398               216 bp    DNA     linear   BCT 05-AUG-2016
DEFINITION  Rickettsiella grylli strain TrM1, whole genome shotgun sequence.
ACCESSION   
VERSION
DBLINK      BioProject: PRJNA336565
            BioSample: SAMN05513358
KEYWORDS    WGS.
SOURCE      Rickettsiella grylli
  ORGANISM  Rickettsiella grylli
            Bacteria; Proteobacteria; Gammaproteobacteria; Legionellales;
            Coxiellaceae; Rickettsiella.
REFERENCE   1  (bases 1 to 216)
  AUTHORS   Chandler,C.H. and Wang,Y.
  TITLE     Candidate pathogenicity islands in the genome of 'Candidatus
            Rickettsiella isopodorum', an intracellular bacterium infecting
            terrestrial isopod crustaceans
  JOURNAL   Unpublished
REFERENCE   2  (bases 1 to 216)
  AUTHORS   Chandler,C.H. and Wang,Y.
  TITLE     Direct Submission
  JOURNAL   Submitted (05-AUG-2016) Department of Biological Sciences, SUNY
            Oswego, 30 Centennial Dr., Oswego, NY 13126, USA
COMMENT     Annotation was added by the NCBI Prokaryotic Genome Annotation
            Pipeline (released 2013). Information about the Pipeline can be
            found here: https://www.ncbi.nlm.nih.gov/genome/annotation_prok/
            
            ##Genome-Assembly-Data-START##
            Assembly Method        :: SOAPdenovo v. 2.01
            Genome Representation  :: Full
            Expected Final Version :: Yes
            Genome Coverage        :: 20.0x
            Sequencing Technology  :: Illumina HiSeq
            ##Genome-Assembly-Data-END##
            
            ##Genome-Annotation-Data-START##
            Annotation Provider               :: NCBI
            Annotation Date                   :: 08/09/2016 11:20:01
            Annotation Pipeline               :: NCBI Prokaryotic Genome
                                                 Annotation Pipeline
            Annotation Method                 :: Best-placed reference protein
                                                 set; GeneMarkS+
            Annotation Software revision      :: 3.3
            Features Annotated                :: Gene; CDS; rRNA; tRNA; ncRNA;
                                                 repeat_region
            Genes (total)                     :: 1,454
            CDS (total)                       :: 1,411
            Genes (coding)                    :: 1,074
            CDS (coding)                      :: 1,074
            Genes (RNA)                       :: 43
            rRNAs                             :: 1, 2, 2 (5S, 16S, 23S)
            complete rRNAs                    :: 1 (5S)
            partial rRNAs                     :: 2, 2 (16S, 23S)
            tRNAs                             :: 34
            ncRNAs                            :: 4
            Pseudo Genes (total)              :: 337
            Pseudo Genes (ambiguous residues) :: 0 of 337
            Pseudo Genes (frameshifted)       :: 7 of 337
            Pseudo Genes (incomplete)         :: 328 of 337
            Pseudo Genes (internal stop)      :: 3 of 337
            Pseudo Genes (multiple problems)  :: 1 of 337
            ##Genome-Annotation-Data-END##
FEATURES             Location/Qualifiers
     source          1..216
                     /organism="Rickettsiella grylli"
                     /mol_type="genomic DNA"
                     /strain="TrM1"
                     /isolation_source="SUNY Oswego Rice Creek Field Station"
                     /host="Trachelipus rathkei"
                     /db_xref="taxon:59196"
                     /country="USA: Oswego, New York"
                     /collection_date="May-2013"
BASE COUNT       67 a     44 c     25 g     80 t
ORIGIN      
        1 aagtttttgc acttctatca aaaccggaaa ctctcgcttt tcaagctatt tgtacgatct
       61 catctaaact aatccagatt attgcaatat aaaatatgtc gttgtgtttc agtatattta
      121 tcaagattat tatcttctat caaagaaatt ctattcggca tgcataatcc ctccttatta
      181 actatgacat tgaacgttcc cgtatcatgt atcaca
//
LOCUS       contig_399               218 bp    DNA     linear   BCT 05-AUG-2016
DEFINITION  Rickettsiella grylli strain TrM1, whole genome shotgun sequence.
ACCESSION   
VERSION
DBLINK      BioProject: PRJNA336565
            BioSample: SAMN05513358
KEYWORDS    WGS.
SOURCE      Rickettsiella grylli
  ORGANISM  Rickettsiella grylli
            Bacteria; Proteobacteria; Gammaproteobacteria; Legionellales;
            Coxiellaceae; Rickettsiella.
REFERENCE   1  (bases 1 to 218)
  AUTHORS   Chandler,C.H. and Wang,Y.
  TITLE     Candidate pathogenicity islands in the genome of 'Candidatus
            Rickettsiella isopodorum', an intracellular bacterium infecting
            terrestrial isopod crustaceans
  JOURNAL   Unpublished
REFERENCE   2  (bases 1 to 218)
  AUTHORS   Chandler,C.H. and Wang,Y.
  TITLE     Direct Submission
  JOURNAL   Submitted (05-AUG-2016) Department of Biological Sciences, SUNY
            Oswego, 30 Centennial Dr., Oswego, NY 13126, USA
COMMENT     Annotation was added by the NCBI Prokaryotic Genome Annotation
            Pipeline (released 2013). Information about the Pipeline can be
            found here: https://www.ncbi.nlm.nih.gov/genome/annotation_prok/
            
            ##Genome-Assembly-Data-START##
            Assembly Method        :: SOAPdenovo v. 2.01
            Genome Representation  :: Full
            Expected Final Version :: Yes
            Genome Coverage        :: 20.0x
            Sequencing Technology  :: Illumina HiSeq
            ##Genome-Assembly-Data-END##
            
            ##Genome-Annotation-Data-START##
            Annotation Provider               :: NCBI
            Annotation Date                   :: 08/09/2016 11:20:01
            Annotation Pipeline               :: NCBI Prokaryotic Genome
                                                 Annotation Pipeline
            Annotation Method                 :: Best-placed reference protein
                                                 set; GeneMarkS+
            Annotation Software revision      :: 3.3
            Features Annotated                :: Gene; CDS; rRNA; tRNA; ncRNA;
                                                 repeat_region
            Genes (total)                     :: 1,454
            CDS (total)                       :: 1,411
            Genes (coding)                    :: 1,074
            CDS (coding)                      :: 1,074
            Genes (RNA)                       :: 43
            rRNAs                             :: 1, 2, 2 (5S, 16S, 23S)
            complete rRNAs                    :: 1 (5S)
            partial rRNAs                     :: 2, 2 (16S, 23S)
            tRNAs                             :: 34
            ncRNAs                            :: 4
            Pseudo Genes (total)              :: 337
            Pseudo Genes (ambiguous residues) :: 0 of 337
            Pseudo Genes (frameshifted)       :: 7 of 337
            Pseudo Genes (incomplete)         :: 328 of 337
            Pseudo Genes (internal stop)      :: 3 of 337
            Pseudo Genes (multiple problems)  :: 1 of 337
            ##Genome-Annotation-Data-END##
FEATURES             Location/Qualifiers
     source          1..218
                     /organism="Rickettsiella grylli"
                     /mol_type="genomic DNA"
                     /strain="TrM1"
                     /isolation_source="SUNY Oswego Rice Creek Field Station"
                     /host="Trachelipus rathkei"
                     /db_xref="taxon:59196"
                     /country="USA: Oswego, New York"
                     /collection_date="May-2013"
     gene            complement(1..218)
                     /locus_tag="BEV13_00045"
                     /pseudo
     CDS             complement(1..218)
                     /locus_tag="BEV13_00045"
                     /inference="COORDINATES: ab initio prediction:GeneMarkS+"
                     /note="incomplete; too short partial abutting assembly
                     gap; missing start and stop; Derived by automated
                     computational analysis using gene prediction method:
                     GeneMarkS+."
                     /pseudo
                     /codon_start=1
                     /transl_table=11
                     /product="hypothetical protein"
BASE COUNT       70 a     40 c     39 g     69 t
ORIGIN      
        1 acatgataag aaaacgcata ctgattatga tcgtctcgtt tgagatcttc atttgtgctt
       61 ttcgccttta caaaaagtat tccttgcgaa attgaaactt taattttgtg cggatcaaca
      121 cccggcatat cgaatgaaat taaatattgt ttaggctttt cctgcatcat caaccgatta
      181 aaatacagag gattcgaaaa aaacggttgc gcgaatgc
//
LOCUS       contig_400               218 bp    DNA     linear   BCT 05-AUG-2016
DEFINITION  Rickettsiella grylli strain TrM1, whole genome shotgun sequence.
ACCESSION   
VERSION
DBLINK      BioProject: PRJNA336565
            BioSample: SAMN05513358
KEYWORDS    WGS.
SOURCE      Rickettsiella grylli
  ORGANISM  Rickettsiella grylli
            Bacteria; Proteobacteria; Gammaproteobacteria; Legionellales;
            Coxiellaceae; Rickettsiella.
REFERENCE   1  (bases 1 to 218)
  AUTHORS   Chandler,C.H. and Wang,Y.
  TITLE     Candidate pathogenicity islands in the genome of 'Candidatus
            Rickettsiella isopodorum', an intracellular bacterium infecting
            terrestrial isopod crustaceans
  JOURNAL   Unpublished
REFERENCE   2  (bases 1 to 218)
  AUTHORS   Chandler,C.H. and Wang,Y.
  TITLE     Direct Submission
  JOURNAL   Submitted (05-AUG-2016) Department of Biological Sciences, SUNY
            Oswego, 30 Centennial Dr., Oswego, NY 13126, USA
COMMENT     Annotation was added by the NCBI Prokaryotic Genome Annotation
            Pipeline (released 2013). Information about the Pipeline can be
            found here: https://www.ncbi.nlm.nih.gov/genome/annotation_prok/
            
            ##Genome-Assembly-Data-START##
            Assembly Method        :: SOAPdenovo v. 2.01
            Genome Representation  :: Full
            Expected Final Version :: Yes
            Genome Coverage        :: 20.0x
            Sequencing Technology  :: Illumina HiSeq
            ##Genome-Assembly-Data-END##
            
            ##Genome-Annotation-Data-START##
            Annotation Provider               :: NCBI
            Annotation Date                   :: 08/09/2016 11:20:01
            Annotation Pipeline               :: NCBI Prokaryotic Genome
                                                 Annotation Pipeline
            Annotation Method                 :: Best-placed reference protein
                                                 set; GeneMarkS+
            Annotation Software revision      :: 3.3
            Features Annotated                :: Gene; CDS; rRNA; tRNA; ncRNA;
                                                 repeat_region
            Genes (total)                     :: 1,454
            CDS (total)                       :: 1,411
            Genes (coding)                    :: 1,074
            CDS (coding)                      :: 1,074
            Genes (RNA)                       :: 43
            rRNAs                             :: 1, 2, 2 (5S, 16S, 23S)
            complete rRNAs                    :: 1 (5S)
            partial rRNAs                     :: 2, 2 (16S, 23S)
            tRNAs                             :: 34
            ncRNAs                            :: 4
            Pseudo Genes (total)              :: 337
            Pseudo Genes (ambiguous residues) :: 0 of 337
            Pseudo Genes (frameshifted)       :: 7 of 337
            Pseudo Genes (incomplete)         :: 328 of 337
            Pseudo Genes (internal stop)      :: 3 of 337
            Pseudo Genes (multiple problems)  :: 1 of 337
            ##Genome-Annotation-Data-END##
FEATURES             Location/Qualifiers
     source          1..218
                     /organism="Rickettsiella grylli"
                     /mol_type="genomic DNA"
                     /strain="TrM1"
                     /isolation_source="SUNY Oswego Rice Creek Field Station"
                     /host="Trachelipus rathkei"
                     /db_xref="taxon:59196"
                     /country="USA: Oswego, New York"
                     /collection_date="May-2013"
BASE COUNT       98 a     20 c     28 g     72 t
ORIGIN      
        1 attaaattgc ataagttgtg aaaaagcact tgaaaacttg tggataatgc aatactttgc
       61 taaagtaatt atacgtgatt gaataaaacg atgtaagtaa aaaagatgaa tactaaatat
      121 agttgtttga aaaaaaatat ccactatatc tagtaatgtt catttattta tttatgcatc
      181 aaaatttaaa aaaacgaata ctttaaaaat cgtataaa
//
LOCUS       contig_401               219 bp    DNA     linear   BCT 05-AUG-2016
DEFINITION  Rickettsiella grylli strain TrM1, whole genome shotgun sequence.
ACCESSION   
VERSION
DBLINK      BioProject: PRJNA336565
            BioSample: SAMN05513358
KEYWORDS    WGS.
SOURCE      Rickettsiella grylli
  ORGANISM  Rickettsiella grylli
            Bacteria; Proteobacteria; Gammaproteobacteria; Legionellales;
            Coxiellaceae; Rickettsiella.
REFERENCE   1  (bases 1 to 219)
  AUTHORS   Chandler,C.H. and Wang,Y.
  TITLE     Candidate pathogenicity islands in the genome of 'Candidatus
            Rickettsiella isopodorum', an intracellular bacterium infecting
            terrestrial isopod crustaceans
  JOURNAL   Unpublished
REFERENCE   2  (bases 1 to 219)
  AUTHORS   Chandler,C.H. and Wang,Y.
  TITLE     Direct Submission
  JOURNAL   Submitted (05-AUG-2016) Department of Biological Sciences, SUNY
            Oswego, 30 Centennial Dr., Oswego, NY 13126, USA
COMMENT     Annotation was added by the NCBI Prokaryotic Genome Annotation
            Pipeline (released 2013). Information about the Pipeline can be
            found here: https://www.ncbi.nlm.nih.gov/genome/annotation_prok/
            
            ##Genome-Assembly-Data-START##
            Assembly Method        :: SOAPdenovo v. 2.01
            Genome Representation  :: Full
            Expected Final Version :: Yes
            Genome Coverage        :: 20.0x
            Sequencing Technology  :: Illumina HiSeq
            ##Genome-Assembly-Data-END##
            
            ##Genome-Annotation-Data-START##
            Annotation Provider               :: NCBI
            Annotation Date                   :: 08/09/2016 11:20:01
            Annotation Pipeline               :: NCBI Prokaryotic Genome
                                                 Annotation Pipeline
            Annotation Method                 :: Best-placed reference protein
                                                 set; GeneMarkS+
            Annotation Software revision      :: 3.3
            Features Annotated                :: Gene; CDS; rRNA; tRNA; ncRNA;
                                                 repeat_region
            Genes (total)                     :: 1,454
            CDS (total)                       :: 1,411
            Genes (coding)                    :: 1,074
            CDS (coding)                      :: 1,074
            Genes (RNA)                       :: 43
            rRNAs                             :: 1, 2, 2 (5S, 16S, 23S)
            complete rRNAs                    :: 1 (5S)
            partial rRNAs                     :: 2, 2 (16S, 23S)
            tRNAs                             :: 34
            ncRNAs                            :: 4
            Pseudo Genes (total)              :: 337
            Pseudo Genes (ambiguous residues) :: 0 of 337
            Pseudo Genes (frameshifted)       :: 7 of 337
            Pseudo Genes (incomplete)         :: 328 of 337
            Pseudo Genes (internal stop)      :: 3 of 337
            Pseudo Genes (multiple problems)  :: 1 of 337
            ##Genome-Annotation-Data-END##
FEATURES             Location/Qualifiers
     source          1..219
                     /organism="Rickettsiella grylli"
                     /mol_type="genomic DNA"
                     /strain="TrM1"
                     /isolation_source="SUNY Oswego Rice Creek Field Station"
                     /host="Trachelipus rathkei"
                     /db_xref="taxon:59196"
                     /country="USA: Oswego, New York"
                     /collection_date="May-2013"
BASE COUNT       75 a     27 c     47 g     70 t
ORIGIN      
        1 aaaaagattt gtcgaaaacg ggatgcccgt tcaatataat gattctttat ttatcattga
       61 ataattgcgt gggttaaaat gagtaggtaa aaataatgct aaataaagtg gttattgcaa
      121 atcgtggtga aattgcttta cgtattttac gggcgtgtaa agaactaggt attcaaacgg
      181 tcgctttgca ttcaaccgcg gatgataatt taaaacatg
//
LOCUS       contig_402               220 bp    DNA     linear   BCT 05-AUG-2016
DEFINITION  Rickettsiella grylli strain TrM1, whole genome shotgun sequence.
ACCESSION   
VERSION
DBLINK      BioProject: PRJNA336565
            BioSample: SAMN05513358
KEYWORDS    WGS.
SOURCE      Rickettsiella grylli
  ORGANISM  Rickettsiella grylli
            Bacteria; Proteobacteria; Gammaproteobacteria; Legionellales;
            Coxiellaceae; Rickettsiella.
REFERENCE   1  (bases 1 to 220)
  AUTHORS   Chandler,C.H. and Wang,Y.
  TITLE     Candidate pathogenicity islands in the genome of 'Candidatus
            Rickettsiella isopodorum', an intracellular bacterium infecting
            terrestrial isopod crustaceans
  JOURNAL   Unpublished
REFERENCE   2  (bases 1 to 220)
  AUTHORS   Chandler,C.H. and Wang,Y.
  TITLE     Direct Submission
  JOURNAL   Submitted (05-AUG-2016) Department of Biological Sciences, SUNY
            Oswego, 30 Centennial Dr., Oswego, NY 13126, USA
COMMENT     Annotation was added by the NCBI Prokaryotic Genome Annotation
            Pipeline (released 2013). Information about the Pipeline can be
            found here: https://www.ncbi.nlm.nih.gov/genome/annotation_prok/
            
            ##Genome-Assembly-Data-START##
            Assembly Method        :: SOAPdenovo v. 2.01
            Genome Representation  :: Full
            Expected Final Version :: Yes
            Genome Coverage        :: 20.0x
            Sequencing Technology  :: Illumina HiSeq
            ##Genome-Assembly-Data-END##
            
            ##Genome-Annotation-Data-START##
            Annotation Provider               :: NCBI
            Annotation Date                   :: 08/09/2016 11:20:01
            Annotation Pipeline               :: NCBI Prokaryotic Genome
                                                 Annotation Pipeline
            Annotation Method                 :: Best-placed reference protein
                                                 set; GeneMarkS+
            Annotation Software revision      :: 3.3
            Features Annotated                :: Gene; CDS; rRNA; tRNA; ncRNA;
                                                 repeat_region
            Genes (total)                     :: 1,454
            CDS (total)                       :: 1,411
            Genes (coding)                    :: 1,074
            CDS (coding)                      :: 1,074
            Genes (RNA)                       :: 43
            rRNAs                             :: 1, 2, 2 (5S, 16S, 23S)
            complete rRNAs                    :: 1 (5S)
            partial rRNAs                     :: 2, 2 (16S, 23S)
            tRNAs                             :: 34
            ncRNAs                            :: 4
            Pseudo Genes (total)              :: 337
            Pseudo Genes (ambiguous residues) :: 0 of 337
            Pseudo Genes (frameshifted)       :: 7 of 337
            Pseudo Genes (incomplete)         :: 328 of 337
            Pseudo Genes (internal stop)      :: 3 of 337
            Pseudo Genes (multiple problems)  :: 1 of 337
            ##Genome-Annotation-Data-END##
FEATURES             Location/Qualifiers
     source          1..220
                     /organism="Rickettsiella grylli"
                     /mol_type="genomic DNA"
                     /strain="TrM1"
                     /isolation_source="SUNY Oswego Rice Creek Field Station"
                     /host="Trachelipus rathkei"
                     /db_xref="taxon:59196"
                     /country="USA: Oswego, New York"
                     /collection_date="May-2013"
     gene            complement(1..220)
                     /locus_tag="BEV13_00050"
                     /pseudo
     CDS             complement(1..220)
                     /locus_tag="BEV13_00050"
                     /inference="COORDINATES: ab initio prediction:GeneMarkS+"
                     /note="incomplete; too short partial abutting assembly
                     gap; missing start and stop; Derived by automated
                     computational analysis using gene prediction method:
                     GeneMarkS+."
                     /pseudo
                     /codon_start=1
                     /transl_table=11
                     /product="hypothetical protein"
BASE COUNT       76 a     37 c     44 g     63 t
ORIGIN      
        1 cagcttgata agaaataact aaactgaccc aatgattatt atttaaatta ataatgagag
       61 tcagtcgagc gctgggataa tgagttgccg taattttttc tataaatgct tctaaagcac
      121 gcgaaaaatg ggtaagggac ccgatgactt caaattgaaa gggagtctct ggaactccgc
      181 caaaatagtt atattctatt tgggcaatgt ccacaatatc
//
LOCUS       contig_403               221 bp    DNA     linear   BCT 05-AUG-2016
DEFINITION  Rickettsiella grylli strain TrM1, whole genome shotgun sequence.
ACCESSION   
VERSION
DBLINK      BioProject: PRJNA336565
            BioSample: SAMN05513358
KEYWORDS    WGS.
SOURCE      Rickettsiella grylli
  ORGANISM  Rickettsiella grylli
            Bacteria; Proteobacteria; Gammaproteobacteria; Legionellales;
            Coxiellaceae; Rickettsiella.
REFERENCE   1  (bases 1 to 221)
  AUTHORS   Chandler,C.H. and Wang,Y.
  TITLE     Candidate pathogenicity islands in the genome of 'Candidatus
            Rickettsiella isopodorum', an intracellular bacterium infecting
            terrestrial isopod crustaceans
  JOURNAL   Unpublished
REFERENCE   2  (bases 1 to 221)
  AUTHORS   Chandler,C.H. and Wang,Y.
  TITLE     Direct Submission
  JOURNAL   Submitted (05-AUG-2016) Department of Biological Sciences, SUNY
            Oswego, 30 Centennial Dr., Oswego, NY 13126, USA
COMMENT     Annotation was added by the NCBI Prokaryotic Genome Annotation
            Pipeline (released 2013). Information about the Pipeline can be
            found here: https://www.ncbi.nlm.nih.gov/genome/annotation_prok/
            
            ##Genome-Assembly-Data-START##
            Assembly Method        :: SOAPdenovo v. 2.01
            Genome Representation  :: Full
            Expected Final Version :: Yes
            Genome Coverage        :: 20.0x
            Sequencing Technology  :: Illumina HiSeq
            ##Genome-Assembly-Data-END##
            
            ##Genome-Annotation-Data-START##
            Annotation Provider               :: NCBI
            Annotation Date                   :: 08/09/2016 11:20:01
            Annotation Pipeline               :: NCBI Prokaryotic Genome
                                                 Annotation Pipeline
            Annotation Method                 :: Best-placed reference protein
                                                 set; GeneMarkS+
            Annotation Software revision      :: 3.3
            Features Annotated                :: Gene; CDS; rRNA; tRNA; ncRNA;
                                                 repeat_region
            Genes (total)                     :: 1,454
            CDS (total)                       :: 1,411
            Genes (coding)                    :: 1,074
            CDS (coding)                      :: 1,074
            Genes (RNA)                       :: 43
            rRNAs                             :: 1, 2, 2 (5S, 16S, 23S)
            complete rRNAs                    :: 1 (5S)
            partial rRNAs                     :: 2, 2 (16S, 23S)
            tRNAs                             :: 34
            ncRNAs                            :: 4
            Pseudo Genes (total)              :: 337
            Pseudo Genes (ambiguous residues) :: 0 of 337
            Pseudo Genes (frameshifted)       :: 7 of 337
            Pseudo Genes (incomplete)         :: 328 of 337
            Pseudo Genes (internal stop)      :: 3 of 337
            Pseudo Genes (multiple problems)  :: 1 of 337
            ##Genome-Annotation-Data-END##
FEATURES             Location/Qualifiers
     source          1..221
                     /organism="Rickettsiella grylli"
                     /mol_type="genomic DNA"
                     /strain="TrM1"
                     /isolation_source="SUNY Oswego Rice Creek Field Station"
                     /host="Trachelipus rathkei"
                     /db_xref="taxon:59196"
                     /country="USA: Oswego, New York"
                     /collection_date="May-2013"
BASE COUNT       67 a     45 c     29 g     80 t
ORIGIN      
        1 ctacaatata ctaatatata ttatgatagt atatattatg ataatatata cttacccctc
       61 atcttcttcc atatgtaata ccagcttagc atcacctatc aaagctttaa gaccgcgttc
      121 cagcaggtaa ttgactacta gggttttgtt tccgtgtaat gctcacgtta gcttatttgg
      181 tatcaaaata aatctctgct atctctacaa atcgtttcga g
//
LOCUS       contig_404               223 bp    DNA     linear   BCT 05-AUG-2016
DEFINITION  Rickettsiella grylli strain TrM1, whole genome shotgun sequence.
ACCESSION   
VERSION
DBLINK      BioProject: PRJNA336565
            BioSample: SAMN05513358
KEYWORDS    WGS.
SOURCE      Rickettsiella grylli
  ORGANISM  Rickettsiella grylli
            Bacteria; Proteobacteria; Gammaproteobacteria; Legionellales;
            Coxiellaceae; Rickettsiella.
REFERENCE   1  (bases 1 to 223)
  AUTHORS   Chandler,C.H. and Wang,Y.
  TITLE     Candidate pathogenicity islands in the genome of 'Candidatus
            Rickettsiella isopodorum', an intracellular bacterium infecting
            terrestrial isopod crustaceans
  JOURNAL   Unpublished
REFERENCE   2  (bases 1 to 223)
  AUTHORS   Chandler,C.H. and Wang,Y.
  TITLE     Direct Submission
  JOURNAL   Submitted (05-AUG-2016) Department of Biological Sciences, SUNY
            Oswego, 30 Centennial Dr., Oswego, NY 13126, USA
COMMENT     Annotation was added by the NCBI Prokaryotic Genome Annotation
            Pipeline (released 2013). Information about the Pipeline can be
            found here: https://www.ncbi.nlm.nih.gov/genome/annotation_prok/
            
            ##Genome-Assembly-Data-START##
            Assembly Method        :: SOAPdenovo v. 2.01
            Genome Representation  :: Full
            Expected Final Version :: Yes
            Genome Coverage        :: 20.0x
            Sequencing Technology  :: Illumina HiSeq
            ##Genome-Assembly-Data-END##
            
            ##Genome-Annotation-Data-START##
            Annotation Provider               :: NCBI
            Annotation Date                   :: 08/09/2016 11:20:01
            Annotation Pipeline               :: NCBI Prokaryotic Genome
                                                 Annotation Pipeline
            Annotation Method                 :: Best-placed reference protein
                                                 set; GeneMarkS+
            Annotation Software revision      :: 3.3
            Features Annotated                :: Gene; CDS; rRNA; tRNA; ncRNA;
                                                 repeat_region
            Genes (total)                     :: 1,454
            CDS (total)                       :: 1,411
            Genes (coding)                    :: 1,074
            CDS (coding)                      :: 1,074
            Genes (RNA)                       :: 43
            rRNAs                             :: 1, 2, 2 (5S, 16S, 23S)
            complete rRNAs                    :: 1 (5S)
            partial rRNAs                     :: 2, 2 (16S, 23S)
            tRNAs                             :: 34
            ncRNAs                            :: 4
            Pseudo Genes (total)              :: 337
            Pseudo Genes (ambiguous residues) :: 0 of 337
            Pseudo Genes (frameshifted)       :: 7 of 337
            Pseudo Genes (incomplete)         :: 328 of 337
            Pseudo Genes (internal stop)      :: 3 of 337
            Pseudo Genes (multiple problems)  :: 1 of 337
            ##Genome-Annotation-Data-END##
FEATURES             Location/Qualifiers
     source          1..223
                     /organism="Rickettsiella grylli"
                     /mol_type="genomic DNA"
                     /strain="TrM1"
                     /isolation_source="SUNY Oswego Rice Creek Field Station"
                     /host="Trachelipus rathkei"
                     /db_xref="taxon:59196"
                     /country="USA: Oswego, New York"
                     /collection_date="May-2013"
     gene            complement(1..223)
                     /locus_tag="BEV13_00055"
                     /pseudo
     CDS             complement(1..223)
                     /locus_tag="BEV13_00055"
                     /inference="COORDINATES: ab initio prediction:GeneMarkS+"
                     /note="catalyzes the formation of S-adenosylmethionine
                     from methionine and ATP; methionine adenosyltransferase;
                     incomplete; too short partial abutting assembly gap;
                     missing start and stop; Derived by automated computational
                     analysis using gene prediction method: GeneMarkS+."
                     /pseudo
                     /codon_start=3
                     /transl_table=11
                     /product="methionine adenosyltransferase"
BASE COUNT       60 a     57 c     46 g     60 t
ORIGIN      
        1 aatcctgccg caacaatatt ttttgccaca tagcgggctg cataagctgc tgagcgatca
       61 actttactcg gatcttttcc ggaaaaacaa cctccgccgt gacgggccat gcctccatac
      121 gtatcgacaa taattttacg cccggttaaa ccggtatcgc ttaaaggccc tccaataaca
      181 aaacgaccgg tggggttaat ataatatttt gtggtttgcg tta
//
LOCUS       contig_405               224 bp    DNA     linear   BCT 05-AUG-2016
DEFINITION  Rickettsiella grylli strain TrM1, whole genome shotgun sequence.
ACCESSION   
VERSION
DBLINK      BioProject: PRJNA336565
            BioSample: SAMN05513358
KEYWORDS    WGS.
SOURCE      Rickettsiella grylli
  ORGANISM  Rickettsiella grylli
            Bacteria; Proteobacteria; Gammaproteobacteria; Legionellales;
            Coxiellaceae; Rickettsiella.
REFERENCE   1  (bases 1 to 224)
  AUTHORS   Chandler,C.H. and Wang,Y.
  TITLE     Candidate pathogenicity islands in the genome of 'Candidatus
            Rickettsiella isopodorum', an intracellular bacterium infecting
            terrestrial isopod crustaceans
  JOURNAL   Unpublished
REFERENCE   2  (bases 1 to 224)
  AUTHORS   Chandler,C.H. and Wang,Y.
  TITLE     Direct Submission
  JOURNAL   Submitted (05-AUG-2016) Department of Biological Sciences, SUNY
            Oswego, 30 Centennial Dr., Oswego, NY 13126, USA
COMMENT     Annotation was added by the NCBI Prokaryotic Genome Annotation
            Pipeline (released 2013). Information about the Pipeline can be
            found here: https://www.ncbi.nlm.nih.gov/genome/annotation_prok/
            
            ##Genome-Assembly-Data-START##
            Assembly Method        :: SOAPdenovo v. 2.01
            Genome Representation  :: Full
            Expected Final Version :: Yes
            Genome Coverage        :: 20.0x
            Sequencing Technology  :: Illumina HiSeq
            ##Genome-Assembly-Data-END##
            
            ##Genome-Annotation-Data-START##
            Annotation Provider               :: NCBI
            Annotation Date                   :: 08/09/2016 11:20:01
            Annotation Pipeline               :: NCBI Prokaryotic Genome
                                                 Annotation Pipeline
            Annotation Method                 :: Best-placed reference protein
                                                 set; GeneMarkS+
            Annotation Software revision      :: 3.3
            Features Annotated                :: Gene; CDS; rRNA; tRNA; ncRNA;
                                                 repeat_region
            Genes (total)                     :: 1,454
            CDS (total)                       :: 1,411
            Genes (coding)                    :: 1,074
            CDS (coding)                      :: 1,074
            Genes (RNA)                       :: 43
            rRNAs                             :: 1, 2, 2 (5S, 16S, 23S)
            complete rRNAs                    :: 1 (5S)
            partial rRNAs                     :: 2, 2 (16S, 23S)
            tRNAs                             :: 34
            ncRNAs                            :: 4
            Pseudo Genes (total)              :: 337
            Pseudo Genes (ambiguous residues) :: 0 of 337
            Pseudo Genes (frameshifted)       :: 7 of 337
            Pseudo Genes (incomplete)         :: 328 of 337
            Pseudo Genes (internal stop)      :: 3 of 337
            Pseudo Genes (multiple problems)  :: 1 of 337
            ##Genome-Annotation-Data-END##
FEATURES             Location/Qualifiers
     source          1..224
                     /organism="Rickettsiella grylli"
                     /mol_type="genomic DNA"
                     /strain="TrM1"
                     /isolation_source="SUNY Oswego Rice Creek Field Station"
                     /host="Trachelipus rathkei"
                     /db_xref="taxon:59196"
                     /country="USA: Oswego, New York"
                     /collection_date="May-2013"
     gene            1..224
                     /locus_tag="BEV13_00060"
                     /pseudo
     CDS             1..224
                     /locus_tag="BEV13_00060"
                     /inference="COORDINATES: ab initio prediction:GeneMarkS+"
                     /note="incomplete; too short partial abutting assembly
                     gap; missing start and stop; Derived by automated
                     computational analysis using gene prediction method:
                     GeneMarkS+."
                     /pseudo
                     /codon_start=1
                     /transl_table=11
                     /product="hypothetical protein"
BASE COUNT       58 a     36 c     46 g     84 t
ORIGIN      
        1 aatttaaaaa aatcaggtgc ttttattcct gggataagac cgggtgagca aagtgctcgt
       61 tacatcgaca caacgatgac gaggcttaca ttaataggga gtctttattt agttttggtt
      121 gctttattac ctgaatttat gatattcact tggcacgtcc ctttttattt tggcgggact
      181 tccctattaa ttatagttgt tgttatcatg gattttatga cgca
//
LOCUS       contig_406               226 bp    DNA     linear   BCT 05-AUG-2016
DEFINITION  Rickettsiella grylli strain TrM1, whole genome shotgun sequence.
ACCESSION   
VERSION
DBLINK      BioProject: PRJNA336565
            BioSample: SAMN05513358
KEYWORDS    WGS.
SOURCE      Rickettsiella grylli
  ORGANISM  Rickettsiella grylli
            Bacteria; Proteobacteria; Gammaproteobacteria; Legionellales;
            Coxiellaceae; Rickettsiella.
REFERENCE   1  (bases 1 to 226)
  AUTHORS   Chandler,C.H. and Wang,Y.
  TITLE     Candidate pathogenicity islands in the genome of 'Candidatus
            Rickettsiella isopodorum', an intracellular bacterium infecting
            terrestrial isopod crustaceans
  JOURNAL   Unpublished
REFERENCE   2  (bases 1 to 226)
  AUTHORS   Chandler,C.H. and Wang,Y.
  TITLE     Direct Submission
  JOURNAL   Submitted (05-AUG-2016) Department of Biological Sciences, SUNY
            Oswego, 30 Centennial Dr., Oswego, NY 13126, USA
COMMENT     Annotation was added by the NCBI Prokaryotic Genome Annotation
            Pipeline (released 2013). Information about the Pipeline can be
            found here: https://www.ncbi.nlm.nih.gov/genome/annotation_prok/
            
            ##Genome-Assembly-Data-START##
            Assembly Method        :: SOAPdenovo v. 2.01
            Genome Representation  :: Full
            Expected Final Version :: Yes
            Genome Coverage        :: 20.0x
            Sequencing Technology  :: Illumina HiSeq
            ##Genome-Assembly-Data-END##
            
            ##Genome-Annotation-Data-START##
            Annotation Provider               :: NCBI
            Annotation Date                   :: 08/09/2016 11:20:01
            Annotation Pipeline               :: NCBI Prokaryotic Genome
                                                 Annotation Pipeline
            Annotation Method                 :: Best-placed reference protein
                                                 set; GeneMarkS+
            Annotation Software revision      :: 3.3
            Features Annotated                :: Gene; CDS; rRNA; tRNA; ncRNA;
                                                 repeat_region
            Genes (total)                     :: 1,454
            CDS (total)                       :: 1,411
            Genes (coding)                    :: 1,074
            CDS (coding)                      :: 1,074
            Genes (RNA)                       :: 43
            rRNAs                             :: 1, 2, 2 (5S, 16S, 23S)
            complete rRNAs                    :: 1 (5S)
            partial rRNAs                     :: 2, 2 (16S, 23S)
            tRNAs                             :: 34
            ncRNAs                            :: 4
            Pseudo Genes (total)              :: 337
            Pseudo Genes (ambiguous residues) :: 0 of 337
            Pseudo Genes (frameshifted)       :: 7 of 337
            Pseudo Genes (incomplete)         :: 328 of 337
            Pseudo Genes (internal stop)      :: 3 of 337
            Pseudo Genes (multiple problems)  :: 1 of 337
            ##Genome-Annotation-Data-END##
FEATURES             Location/Qualifiers
     source          1..226
                     /organism="Rickettsiella grylli"
                     /mol_type="genomic DNA"
                     /strain="TrM1"
                     /isolation_source="SUNY Oswego Rice Creek Field Station"
                     /host="Trachelipus rathkei"
                     /db_xref="taxon:59196"
                     /country="USA: Oswego, New York"
                     /collection_date="May-2013"
BASE COUNT       69 a     41 c     53 g     63 t
ORIGIN      
        1 tttatctgaa aatgaagtgt taagtttagt tgaagaaaaa gtgtgatctt ctttatcaac
       61 tcgattttgc gcaaaagtat gcgatcttca atcgagatat ccaagatggg ataaagaata
      121 tcgtcgaagc gcttaaaaag gggtatctga cccgcgaaca gtgccaaacg ttactgtatt
      181 tggaatcgtt cagacttgaa cgttgtcagg cccgcaccgg tcgagc
//
LOCUS       contig_407               228 bp    DNA     linear   BCT 05-AUG-2016
DEFINITION  Rickettsiella grylli strain TrM1, whole genome shotgun sequence.
ACCESSION   
VERSION
DBLINK      BioProject: PRJNA336565
            BioSample: SAMN05513358
KEYWORDS    WGS.
SOURCE      Rickettsiella grylli
  ORGANISM  Rickettsiella grylli
            Bacteria; Proteobacteria; Gammaproteobacteria; Legionellales;
            Coxiellaceae; Rickettsiella.
REFERENCE   1  (bases 1 to 228)
  AUTHORS   Chandler,C.H. and Wang,Y.
  TITLE     Candidate pathogenicity islands in the genome of 'Candidatus
            Rickettsiella isopodorum', an intracellular bacterium infecting
            terrestrial isopod crustaceans
  JOURNAL   Unpublished
REFERENCE   2  (bases 1 to 228)
  AUTHORS   Chandler,C.H. and Wang,Y.
  TITLE     Direct Submission
  JOURNAL   Submitted (05-AUG-2016) Department of Biological Sciences, SUNY
            Oswego, 30 Centennial Dr., Oswego, NY 13126, USA
COMMENT     Annotation was added by the NCBI Prokaryotic Genome Annotation
            Pipeline (released 2013). Information about the Pipeline can be
            found here: https://www.ncbi.nlm.nih.gov/genome/annotation_prok/
            
            ##Genome-Assembly-Data-START##
            Assembly Method        :: SOAPdenovo v. 2.01
            Genome Representation  :: Full
            Expected Final Version :: Yes
            Genome Coverage        :: 20.0x
            Sequencing Technology  :: Illumina HiSeq
            ##Genome-Assembly-Data-END##
            
            ##Genome-Annotation-Data-START##
            Annotation Provider               :: NCBI
            Annotation Date                   :: 08/09/2016 11:20:01
            Annotation Pipeline               :: NCBI Prokaryotic Genome
                                                 Annotation Pipeline
            Annotation Method                 :: Best-placed reference protein
                                                 set; GeneMarkS+
            Annotation Software revision      :: 3.3
            Features Annotated                :: Gene; CDS; rRNA; tRNA; ncRNA;
                                                 repeat_region
            Genes (total)                     :: 1,454
            CDS (total)                       :: 1,411
            Genes (coding)                    :: 1,074
            CDS (coding)                      :: 1,074
            Genes (RNA)                       :: 43
            rRNAs                             :: 1, 2, 2 (5S, 16S, 23S)
            complete rRNAs                    :: 1 (5S)
            partial rRNAs                     :: 2, 2 (16S, 23S)
            tRNAs                             :: 34
            ncRNAs                            :: 4
            Pseudo Genes (total)              :: 337
            Pseudo Genes (ambiguous residues) :: 0 of 337
            Pseudo Genes (frameshifted)       :: 7 of 337
            Pseudo Genes (incomplete)         :: 328 of 337
            Pseudo Genes (internal stop)      :: 3 of 337
            Pseudo Genes (multiple problems)  :: 1 of 337
            ##Genome-Annotation-Data-END##
FEATURES             Location/Qualifiers
     source          1..228
                     /organism="Rickettsiella grylli"
                     /mol_type="genomic DNA"
                     /strain="TrM1"
                     /isolation_source="SUNY Oswego Rice Creek Field Station"
                     /host="Trachelipus rathkei"
                     /db_xref="taxon:59196"
                     /country="USA: Oswego, New York"
                     /collection_date="May-2013"
     gene            complement(1..228)
                     /locus_tag="BEV13_00065"
                     /pseudo
     CDS             complement(1..228)
                     /locus_tag="BEV13_00065"
                     /inference="COORDINATES: ab initio prediction:GeneMarkS+"
                     /note="incomplete; too short partial abutting assembly
                     gap; missing start and stop; Derived by automated
                     computational analysis using gene prediction method:
                     GeneMarkS+."
                     /pseudo
                     /codon_start=3
                     /transl_table=11
                     /product="hypothetical protein"
BASE COUNT       68 a     55 c     46 g     59 t
ORIGIN      
        1 catctcctac taaaggcagc atcgcatcag cctgacccac agcatattcc gtactactat
       61 aaacgtttcc cgaaaaacga gctggtaaac gagctggtaa acgagctggt ataggaagag
      121 aaagaacttt tgcattcgct ttagcctgac tcgtagcata tttgctactg ccataaacat
      181 tttccggaaa acgagccggt ataggtagaa cttctgcatt cgctttta
//
LOCUS       contig_408               230 bp    DNA     linear   BCT 05-AUG-2016
DEFINITION  Rickettsiella grylli strain TrM1, whole genome shotgun sequence.
ACCESSION   
VERSION
DBLINK      BioProject: PRJNA336565
            BioSample: SAMN05513358
KEYWORDS    WGS.
SOURCE      Rickettsiella grylli
  ORGANISM  Rickettsiella grylli
            Bacteria; Proteobacteria; Gammaproteobacteria; Legionellales;
            Coxiellaceae; Rickettsiella.
REFERENCE   1  (bases 1 to 230)
  AUTHORS   Chandler,C.H. and Wang,Y.
  TITLE     Candidate pathogenicity islands in the genome of 'Candidatus
            Rickettsiella isopodorum', an intracellular bacterium infecting
            terrestrial isopod crustaceans
  JOURNAL   Unpublished
REFERENCE   2  (bases 1 to 230)
  AUTHORS   Chandler,C.H. and Wang,Y.
  TITLE     Direct Submission
  JOURNAL   Submitted (05-AUG-2016) Department of Biological Sciences, SUNY
            Oswego, 30 Centennial Dr., Oswego, NY 13126, USA
COMMENT     Annotation was added by the NCBI Prokaryotic Genome Annotation
            Pipeline (released 2013). Information about the Pipeline can be
            found here: https://www.ncbi.nlm.nih.gov/genome/annotation_prok/
            
            ##Genome-Assembly-Data-START##
            Assembly Method        :: SOAPdenovo v. 2.01
            Genome Representation  :: Full
            Expected Final Version :: Yes
            Genome Coverage        :: 20.0x
            Sequencing Technology  :: Illumina HiSeq
            ##Genome-Assembly-Data-END##
            
            ##Genome-Annotation-Data-START##
            Annotation Provider               :: NCBI
            Annotation Date                   :: 08/09/2016 11:20:01
            Annotation Pipeline               :: NCBI Prokaryotic Genome
                                                 Annotation Pipeline
            Annotation Method                 :: Best-placed reference protein
                                                 set; GeneMarkS+
            Annotation Software revision      :: 3.3
            Features Annotated                :: Gene; CDS; rRNA; tRNA; ncRNA;
                                                 repeat_region
            Genes (total)                     :: 1,454
            CDS (total)                       :: 1,411
            Genes (coding)                    :: 1,074
            CDS (coding)                      :: 1,074
            Genes (RNA)                       :: 43
            rRNAs                             :: 1, 2, 2 (5S, 16S, 23S)
            complete rRNAs                    :: 1 (5S)
            partial rRNAs                     :: 2, 2 (16S, 23S)
            tRNAs                             :: 34
            ncRNAs                            :: 4
            Pseudo Genes (total)              :: 337
            Pseudo Genes (ambiguous residues) :: 0 of 337
            Pseudo Genes (frameshifted)       :: 7 of 337
            Pseudo Genes (incomplete)         :: 328 of 337
            Pseudo Genes (internal stop)      :: 3 of 337
            Pseudo Genes (multiple problems)  :: 1 of 337
            ##Genome-Annotation-Data-END##
FEATURES             Location/Qualifiers
     source          1..230
                     /organism="Rickettsiella grylli"
                     /mol_type="genomic DNA"
                     /strain="TrM1"
                     /isolation_source="SUNY Oswego Rice Creek Field Station"
                     /host="Trachelipus rathkei"
                     /db_xref="taxon:59196"
                     /country="USA: Oswego, New York"
                     /collection_date="May-2013"
     gene            complement(3..224)
                     /locus_tag="BEV13_00070"
     CDS             complement(3..224)
                     /locus_tag="BEV13_00070"
                     /inference="COORDINATES: ab initio prediction:GeneMarkS+"
                     /note="Derived by automated computational analysis using
                     gene prediction method: GeneMarkS+."
                     /codon_start=1
                     /transl_table=11
                     /product="hypothetical protein"
                     /protein_id="PRJNA336565:BEV13_00070"
                     /translation="MRKTWITLNNNFQELENLVNIINPERRFMLVNKLKAAQKNFDDL
                     KQLAINAQKNGSLEVVVNWISLDEIVQIA"
BASE COUNT       62 a     45 c     32 g     91 t
ORIGIN      
        1 tttcaagcta tttgtacgat ctcatctaaa ctaatccaat ttacgactac ttctaagctt
       61 ccattttttt gggcattgat ggctaattgc ttcaaatcat caaaattttt ttgtgcggct
      121 ttaagtttat tgacgagcat aaaacgtctt tcagggttaa taatattcac taaattttct
      181 agctcctgaa agttgttatt cagtgtaatc cacgttttcc gcataccttc
//
LOCUS       contig_409               231 bp    DNA     linear   BCT 05-AUG-2016
DEFINITION  Rickettsiella grylli strain TrM1, whole genome shotgun sequence.
ACCESSION   
VERSION
DBLINK      BioProject: PRJNA336565
            BioSample: SAMN05513358
KEYWORDS    WGS.
SOURCE      Rickettsiella grylli
  ORGANISM  Rickettsiella grylli
            Bacteria; Proteobacteria; Gammaproteobacteria; Legionellales;
            Coxiellaceae; Rickettsiella.
REFERENCE   1  (bases 1 to 231)
  AUTHORS   Chandler,C.H. and Wang,Y.
  TITLE     Candidate pathogenicity islands in the genome of 'Candidatus
            Rickettsiella isopodorum', an intracellular bacterium infecting
            terrestrial isopod crustaceans
  JOURNAL   Unpublished
REFERENCE   2  (bases 1 to 231)
  AUTHORS   Chandler,C.H. and Wang,Y.
  TITLE     Direct Submission
  JOURNAL   Submitted (05-AUG-2016) Department of Biological Sciences, SUNY
            Oswego, 30 Centennial Dr., Oswego, NY 13126, USA
COMMENT     Annotation was added by the NCBI Prokaryotic Genome Annotation
            Pipeline (released 2013). Information about the Pipeline can be
            found here: https://www.ncbi.nlm.nih.gov/genome/annotation_prok/
            
            ##Genome-Assembly-Data-START##
            Assembly Method        :: SOAPdenovo v. 2.01
            Genome Representation  :: Full
            Expected Final Version :: Yes
            Genome Coverage        :: 20.0x
            Sequencing Technology  :: Illumina HiSeq
            ##Genome-Assembly-Data-END##
            
            ##Genome-Annotation-Data-START##
            Annotation Provider               :: NCBI
            Annotation Date                   :: 08/09/2016 11:20:01
            Annotation Pipeline               :: NCBI Prokaryotic Genome
                                                 Annotation Pipeline
            Annotation Method                 :: Best-placed reference protein
                                                 set; GeneMarkS+
            Annotation Software revision      :: 3.3
            Features Annotated                :: Gene; CDS; rRNA; tRNA; ncRNA;
                                                 repeat_region
            Genes (total)                     :: 1,454
            CDS (total)                       :: 1,411
            Genes (coding)                    :: 1,074
            CDS (coding)                      :: 1,074
            Genes (RNA)                       :: 43
            rRNAs                             :: 1, 2, 2 (5S, 16S, 23S)
            complete rRNAs                    :: 1 (5S)
            partial rRNAs                     :: 2, 2 (16S, 23S)
            tRNAs                             :: 34
            ncRNAs                            :: 4
            Pseudo Genes (total)              :: 337
            Pseudo Genes (ambiguous residues) :: 0 of 337
            Pseudo Genes (frameshifted)       :: 7 of 337
            Pseudo Genes (incomplete)         :: 328 of 337
            Pseudo Genes (internal stop)      :: 3 of 337
            Pseudo Genes (multiple problems)  :: 1 of 337
            ##Genome-Annotation-Data-END##
FEATURES             Location/Qualifiers
     source          1..231
                     /organism="Rickettsiella grylli"
                     /mol_type="genomic DNA"
                     /strain="TrM1"
                     /isolation_source="SUNY Oswego Rice Creek Field Station"
                     /host="Trachelipus rathkei"
                     /db_xref="taxon:59196"
                     /country="USA: Oswego, New York"
                     /collection_date="May-2013"
     gene            complement(1..205)
                     /locus_tag="BEV13_00075"
                     /pseudo
     CDS             complement(1..205)
                     /locus_tag="BEV13_00075"
                     /inference="COORDINATES: ab initio prediction:GeneMarkS+"
                     /note="incomplete; too short partial abutting assembly
                     gap; missing stop; Derived by automated computational
                     analysis using gene prediction method: GeneMarkS+."
                     /pseudo
                     /codon_start=1
                     /transl_table=11
                     /product="Ku protein"
BASE COUNT       63 a     50 c     32 g     86 t
ORIGIN      
        1 ctaaataata gggcttttcg aaattcatcg tattgatgct atttttattg acaaaagtaa
       61 cgatatctat cgtcttcgaa tgttctcctg aaatagcgtt tatatccgat tgttttaatt
      121 ccaaatagtt attatcatca tactcatagc ccttagcgat ctctgtccaa ggaacttctt
      181 ctcccgtttg ctcattaata cgcatatacc gaattctcgc tttatcgcga c
//
LOCUS       contig_410               231 bp    DNA     linear   BCT 05-AUG-2016
DEFINITION  Rickettsiella grylli strain TrM1, whole genome shotgun sequence.
ACCESSION   
VERSION
DBLINK      BioProject: PRJNA336565
            BioSample: SAMN05513358
KEYWORDS    WGS.
SOURCE      Rickettsiella grylli
  ORGANISM  Rickettsiella grylli
            Bacteria; Proteobacteria; Gammaproteobacteria; Legionellales;
            Coxiellaceae; Rickettsiella.
REFERENCE   1  (bases 1 to 231)
  AUTHORS   Chandler,C.H. and Wang,Y.
  TITLE     Candidate pathogenicity islands in the genome of 'Candidatus
            Rickettsiella isopodorum', an intracellular bacterium infecting
            terrestrial isopod crustaceans
  JOURNAL   Unpublished
REFERENCE   2  (bases 1 to 231)
  AUTHORS   Chandler,C.H. and Wang,Y.
  TITLE     Direct Submission
  JOURNAL   Submitted (05-AUG-2016) Department of Biological Sciences, SUNY
            Oswego, 30 Centennial Dr., Oswego, NY 13126, USA
COMMENT     Annotation was added by the NCBI Prokaryotic Genome Annotation
            Pipeline (released 2013). Information about the Pipeline can be
            found here: https://www.ncbi.nlm.nih.gov/genome/annotation_prok/
            
            ##Genome-Assembly-Data-START##
            Assembly Method        :: SOAPdenovo v. 2.01
            Genome Representation  :: Full
            Expected Final Version :: Yes
            Genome Coverage        :: 20.0x
            Sequencing Technology  :: Illumina HiSeq
            ##Genome-Assembly-Data-END##
            
            ##Genome-Annotation-Data-START##
            Annotation Provider               :: NCBI
            Annotation Date                   :: 08/09/2016 11:20:01
            Annotation Pipeline               :: NCBI Prokaryotic Genome
                                                 Annotation Pipeline
            Annotation Method                 :: Best-placed reference protein
                                                 set; GeneMarkS+
            Annotation Software revision      :: 3.3
            Features Annotated                :: Gene; CDS; rRNA; tRNA; ncRNA;
                                                 repeat_region
            Genes (total)                     :: 1,454
            CDS (total)                       :: 1,411
            Genes (coding)                    :: 1,074
            CDS (coding)                      :: 1,074
            Genes (RNA)                       :: 43
            rRNAs                             :: 1, 2, 2 (5S, 16S, 23S)
            complete rRNAs                    :: 1 (5S)
            partial rRNAs                     :: 2, 2 (16S, 23S)
            tRNAs                             :: 34
            ncRNAs                            :: 4
            Pseudo Genes (total)              :: 337
            Pseudo Genes (ambiguous residues) :: 0 of 337
            Pseudo Genes (frameshifted)       :: 7 of 337
            Pseudo Genes (incomplete)         :: 328 of 337
            Pseudo Genes (internal stop)      :: 3 of 337
            Pseudo Genes (multiple problems)  :: 1 of 337
            ##Genome-Annotation-Data-END##
FEATURES             Location/Qualifiers
     source          1..231
                     /organism="Rickettsiella grylli"
                     /mol_type="genomic DNA"
                     /strain="TrM1"
                     /isolation_source="SUNY Oswego Rice Creek Field Station"
                     /host="Trachelipus rathkei"
                     /db_xref="taxon:59196"
                     /country="USA: Oswego, New York"
                     /collection_date="May-2013"
BASE COUNT       69 a     43 c     37 g     82 t
ORIGIN      
        1 gcttacagcg gctcaaaatc gcgcaaaaga acttgctcaa actttttaat aatgaaccaa
       61 aaattcttct ttattcttta tagggagtcg gtccggcatt tcgaatcgtt aaactgacat
      121 caaactgttt aaaattatta acaaatttat tgatgagctc atgcgcttta tgatcatatt
      181 ctgcgggatc tttccatgtc tttttaggat ttaatagatt gctcgctata c
//
LOCUS       contig_411               232 bp    DNA     linear   BCT 05-AUG-2016
DEFINITION  Rickettsiella grylli strain TrM1, whole genome shotgun sequence.
ACCESSION   
VERSION
DBLINK      BioProject: PRJNA336565
            BioSample: SAMN05513358
KEYWORDS    WGS.
SOURCE      Rickettsiella grylli
  ORGANISM  Rickettsiella grylli
            Bacteria; Proteobacteria; Gammaproteobacteria; Legionellales;
            Coxiellaceae; Rickettsiella.
REFERENCE   1  (bases 1 to 232)
  AUTHORS   Chandler,C.H. and Wang,Y.
  TITLE     Candidate pathogenicity islands in the genome of 'Candidatus
            Rickettsiella isopodorum', an intracellular bacterium infecting
            terrestrial isopod crustaceans
  JOURNAL   Unpublished
REFERENCE   2  (bases 1 to 232)
  AUTHORS   Chandler,C.H. and Wang,Y.
  TITLE     Direct Submission
  JOURNAL   Submitted (05-AUG-2016) Department of Biological Sciences, SUNY
            Oswego, 30 Centennial Dr., Oswego, NY 13126, USA
COMMENT     Annotation was added by the NCBI Prokaryotic Genome Annotation
            Pipeline (released 2013). Information about the Pipeline can be
            found here: https://www.ncbi.nlm.nih.gov/genome/annotation_prok/
            
            ##Genome-Assembly-Data-START##
            Assembly Method        :: SOAPdenovo v. 2.01
            Genome Representation  :: Full
            Expected Final Version :: Yes
            Genome Coverage        :: 20.0x
            Sequencing Technology  :: Illumina HiSeq
            ##Genome-Assembly-Data-END##
            
            ##Genome-Annotation-Data-START##
            Annotation Provider               :: NCBI
            Annotation Date                   :: 08/09/2016 11:20:01
            Annotation Pipeline               :: NCBI Prokaryotic Genome
                                                 Annotation Pipeline
            Annotation Method                 :: Best-placed reference protein
                                                 set; GeneMarkS+
            Annotation Software revision      :: 3.3
            Features Annotated                :: Gene; CDS; rRNA; tRNA; ncRNA;
                                                 repeat_region
            Genes (total)                     :: 1,454
            CDS (total)                       :: 1,411
            Genes (coding)                    :: 1,074
            CDS (coding)                      :: 1,074
            Genes (RNA)                       :: 43
            rRNAs                             :: 1, 2, 2 (5S, 16S, 23S)
            complete rRNAs                    :: 1 (5S)
            partial rRNAs                     :: 2, 2 (16S, 23S)
            tRNAs                             :: 34
            ncRNAs                            :: 4
            Pseudo Genes (total)              :: 337
            Pseudo Genes (ambiguous residues) :: 0 of 337
            Pseudo Genes (frameshifted)       :: 7 of 337
            Pseudo Genes (incomplete)         :: 328 of 337
            Pseudo Genes (internal stop)      :: 3 of 337
            Pseudo Genes (multiple problems)  :: 1 of 337
            ##Genome-Annotation-Data-END##
FEATURES             Location/Qualifiers
     source          1..232
                     /organism="Rickettsiella grylli"
                     /mol_type="genomic DNA"
                     /strain="TrM1"
                     /isolation_source="SUNY Oswego Rice Creek Field Station"
                     /host="Trachelipus rathkei"
                     /db_xref="taxon:59196"
                     /country="USA: Oswego, New York"
                     /collection_date="May-2013"
     gene            complement(1..232)
                     /locus_tag="BEV13_00080"
                     /pseudo
     CDS             complement(1..232)
                     /locus_tag="BEV13_00080"
                     /inference="COORDINATES: ab initio prediction:GeneMarkS+"
                     /note="incomplete; too short partial abutting assembly
                     gap; missing start and stop; Derived by automated
                     computational analysis using gene prediction method:
                     GeneMarkS+."
                     /pseudo
                     /codon_start=1
                     /transl_table=11
                     /product="transposase"
BASE COUNT       71 a     51 c     45 g     65 t
ORIGIN      
        1 acaataagcc acgttgatat ttcatcgcag gatcaacttc ctgataggtt ttcaaacaaa
       61 agtgttgcat caaacggatg gcatgaaagc ggtcagctac aattttagcc tgtggaaagt
      121 agcgccgaac cagcgaacgg taacgactac ttaaatcaat acaaatcact ttaacgcgct
      181 cttttcctgg ctctaagtaa gtttttaagt cgttcgttga acagcctttt ac
//
LOCUS       contig_412               232 bp    DNA     linear   BCT 05-AUG-2016
DEFINITION  Rickettsiella grylli strain TrM1, whole genome shotgun sequence.
ACCESSION   
VERSION
DBLINK      BioProject: PRJNA336565
            BioSample: SAMN05513358
KEYWORDS    WGS.
SOURCE      Rickettsiella grylli
  ORGANISM  Rickettsiella grylli
            Bacteria; Proteobacteria; Gammaproteobacteria; Legionellales;
            Coxiellaceae; Rickettsiella.
REFERENCE   1  (bases 1 to 232)
  AUTHORS   Chandler,C.H. and Wang,Y.
  TITLE     Candidate pathogenicity islands in the genome of 'Candidatus
            Rickettsiella isopodorum', an intracellular bacterium infecting
            terrestrial isopod crustaceans
  JOURNAL   Unpublished
REFERENCE   2  (bases 1 to 232)
  AUTHORS   Chandler,C.H. and Wang,Y.
  TITLE     Direct Submission
  JOURNAL   Submitted (05-AUG-2016) Department of Biological Sciences, SUNY
            Oswego, 30 Centennial Dr., Oswego, NY 13126, USA
COMMENT     Annotation was added by the NCBI Prokaryotic Genome Annotation
            Pipeline (released 2013). Information about the Pipeline can be
            found here: https://www.ncbi.nlm.nih.gov/genome/annotation_prok/
            
            ##Genome-Assembly-Data-START##
            Assembly Method        :: SOAPdenovo v. 2.01
            Genome Representation  :: Full
            Expected Final Version :: Yes
            Genome Coverage        :: 20.0x
            Sequencing Technology  :: Illumina HiSeq
            ##Genome-Assembly-Data-END##
            
            ##Genome-Annotation-Data-START##
            Annotation Provider               :: NCBI
            Annotation Date                   :: 08/09/2016 11:20:01
            Annotation Pipeline               :: NCBI Prokaryotic Genome
                                                 Annotation Pipeline
            Annotation Method                 :: Best-placed reference protein
                                                 set; GeneMarkS+
            Annotation Software revision      :: 3.3
            Features Annotated                :: Gene; CDS; rRNA; tRNA; ncRNA;
                                                 repeat_region
            Genes (total)                     :: 1,454
            CDS (total)                       :: 1,411
            Genes (coding)                    :: 1,074
            CDS (coding)                      :: 1,074
            Genes (RNA)                       :: 43
            rRNAs                             :: 1, 2, 2 (5S, 16S, 23S)
            complete rRNAs                    :: 1 (5S)
            partial rRNAs                     :: 2, 2 (16S, 23S)
            tRNAs                             :: 34
            ncRNAs                            :: 4
            Pseudo Genes (total)              :: 337
            Pseudo Genes (ambiguous residues) :: 0 of 337
            Pseudo Genes (frameshifted)       :: 7 of 337
            Pseudo Genes (incomplete)         :: 328 of 337
            Pseudo Genes (internal stop)      :: 3 of 337
            Pseudo Genes (multiple problems)  :: 1 of 337
            ##Genome-Annotation-Data-END##
FEATURES             Location/Qualifiers
     source          1..232
                     /organism="Rickettsiella grylli"
                     /mol_type="genomic DNA"
                     /strain="TrM1"
                     /isolation_source="SUNY Oswego Rice Creek Field Station"
                     /host="Trachelipus rathkei"
                     /db_xref="taxon:59196"
                     /country="USA: Oswego, New York"
                     /collection_date="May-2013"
     gene            1..232
                     /locus_tag="BEV13_00085"
                     /pseudo
     CDS             1..232
                     /locus_tag="BEV13_00085"
                     /inference="COORDINATES: ab initio prediction:GeneMarkS+"
                     /note="incomplete; too short partial abutting assembly
                     gap; missing start and stop; Derived by automated
                     computational analysis using gene prediction method:
                     GeneMarkS+."
                     /pseudo
                     /codon_start=3
                     /transl_table=11
                     /product="hypothetical protein"
BASE COUNT       63 a     35 c     49 g     85 t
ORIGIN      
        1 cttattttat taaccgttta gcgtggtggg aactaaaaca ttcgtttgaa gttgatgatt
       61 cattggaaaa tcgaaattca attcgtttat tttggttgaa gggtgaaggc attcctctga
      121 atgatgtgtc attgattcaa caagcaaatc tcataagaag ttttatcgat tcaacgcgtt
      181 ttgtcttctc gaatgtaggc gctgcaatca tggcggcttt attatttcat ga
//
LOCUS       contig_413               233 bp    DNA     linear   BCT 05-AUG-2016
DEFINITION  Rickettsiella grylli strain TrM1, whole genome shotgun sequence.
ACCESSION   
VERSION
DBLINK      BioProject: PRJNA336565
            BioSample: SAMN05513358
KEYWORDS    WGS.
SOURCE      Rickettsiella grylli
  ORGANISM  Rickettsiella grylli
            Bacteria; Proteobacteria; Gammaproteobacteria; Legionellales;
            Coxiellaceae; Rickettsiella.
REFERENCE   1  (bases 1 to 233)
  AUTHORS   Chandler,C.H. and Wang,Y.
  TITLE     Candidate pathogenicity islands in the genome of 'Candidatus
            Rickettsiella isopodorum', an intracellular bacterium infecting
            terrestrial isopod crustaceans
  JOURNAL   Unpublished
REFERENCE   2  (bases 1 to 233)
  AUTHORS   Chandler,C.H. and Wang,Y.
  TITLE     Direct Submission
  JOURNAL   Submitted (05-AUG-2016) Department of Biological Sciences, SUNY
            Oswego, 30 Centennial Dr., Oswego, NY 13126, USA
COMMENT     Annotation was added by the NCBI Prokaryotic Genome Annotation
            Pipeline (released 2013). Information about the Pipeline can be
            found here: https://www.ncbi.nlm.nih.gov/genome/annotation_prok/
            
            ##Genome-Assembly-Data-START##
            Assembly Method        :: SOAPdenovo v. 2.01
            Genome Representation  :: Full
            Expected Final Version :: Yes
            Genome Coverage        :: 20.0x
            Sequencing Technology  :: Illumina HiSeq
            ##Genome-Assembly-Data-END##
            
            ##Genome-Annotation-Data-START##
            Annotation Provider               :: NCBI
            Annotation Date                   :: 08/09/2016 11:20:01
            Annotation Pipeline               :: NCBI Prokaryotic Genome
                                                 Annotation Pipeline
            Annotation Method                 :: Best-placed reference protein
                                                 set; GeneMarkS+
            Annotation Software revision      :: 3.3
            Features Annotated                :: Gene; CDS; rRNA; tRNA; ncRNA;
                                                 repeat_region
            Genes (total)                     :: 1,454
            CDS (total)                       :: 1,411
            Genes (coding)                    :: 1,074
            CDS (coding)                      :: 1,074
            Genes (RNA)                       :: 43
            rRNAs                             :: 1, 2, 2 (5S, 16S, 23S)
            complete rRNAs                    :: 1 (5S)
            partial rRNAs                     :: 2, 2 (16S, 23S)
            tRNAs                             :: 34
            ncRNAs                            :: 4
            Pseudo Genes (total)              :: 337
            Pseudo Genes (ambiguous residues) :: 0 of 337
            Pseudo Genes (frameshifted)       :: 7 of 337
            Pseudo Genes (incomplete)         :: 328 of 337
            Pseudo Genes (internal stop)      :: 3 of 337
            Pseudo Genes (multiple problems)  :: 1 of 337
            ##Genome-Annotation-Data-END##
FEATURES             Location/Qualifiers
     source          1..233
                     /organism="Rickettsiella grylli"
                     /mol_type="genomic DNA"
                     /strain="TrM1"
                     /isolation_source="SUNY Oswego Rice Creek Field Station"
                     /host="Trachelipus rathkei"
                     /db_xref="taxon:59196"
                     /country="USA: Oswego, New York"
                     /collection_date="May-2013"
     gene            complement(1..233)
                     /locus_tag="BEV13_00090"
                     /pseudo
     CDS             complement(1..233)
                     /locus_tag="BEV13_00090"
                     /inference="COORDINATES: ab initio prediction:GeneMarkS+"
                     /note="incomplete; too short partial abutting assembly
                     gap; missing start and stop; Derived by automated
                     computational analysis using gene prediction method:
                     GeneMarkS+."
                     /pseudo
                     /codon_start=2
                     /transl_table=11
                     /product="spermidine/putrescine ABC transporter
                     substrate-binding protein"
BASE COUNT       81 a     47 c     37 g     68 t
ORIGIN      
        1 aagcctgata aatatcccca ttccaggcca taccaatcgt taaatcctca tcaataaaaa
       61 gtgatttcac gccatcatta ttgaacaaac gtacatttgg cattaattgt tttaacttga
      121 gataagctaa acgtatatgt tcaggatttg tgtcgttcgg cgaataacct aataccatta
      181 acgccattga aaaaacttca tgaacgtcgt caagtaaaag gacttgatta cgg
//
LOCUS       contig_414               233 bp    DNA     linear   BCT 05-AUG-2016
DEFINITION  Rickettsiella grylli strain TrM1, whole genome shotgun sequence.
ACCESSION   
VERSION
DBLINK      BioProject: PRJNA336565
            BioSample: SAMN05513358
KEYWORDS    WGS.
SOURCE      Rickettsiella grylli
  ORGANISM  Rickettsiella grylli
            Bacteria; Proteobacteria; Gammaproteobacteria; Legionellales;
            Coxiellaceae; Rickettsiella.
REFERENCE   1  (bases 1 to 233)
  AUTHORS   Chandler,C.H. and Wang,Y.
  TITLE     Candidate pathogenicity islands in the genome of 'Candidatus
            Rickettsiella isopodorum', an intracellular bacterium infecting
            terrestrial isopod crustaceans
  JOURNAL   Unpublished
REFERENCE   2  (bases 1 to 233)
  AUTHORS   Chandler,C.H. and Wang,Y.
  TITLE     Direct Submission
  JOURNAL   Submitted (05-AUG-2016) Department of Biological Sciences, SUNY
            Oswego, 30 Centennial Dr., Oswego, NY 13126, USA
COMMENT     Annotation was added by the NCBI Prokaryotic Genome Annotation
            Pipeline (released 2013). Information about the Pipeline can be
            found here: https://www.ncbi.nlm.nih.gov/genome/annotation_prok/
            
            ##Genome-Assembly-Data-START##
            Assembly Method        :: SOAPdenovo v. 2.01
            Genome Representation  :: Full
            Expected Final Version :: Yes
            Genome Coverage        :: 20.0x
            Sequencing Technology  :: Illumina HiSeq
            ##Genome-Assembly-Data-END##
            
            ##Genome-Annotation-Data-START##
            Annotation Provider               :: NCBI
            Annotation Date                   :: 08/09/2016 11:20:01
            Annotation Pipeline               :: NCBI Prokaryotic Genome
                                                 Annotation Pipeline
            Annotation Method                 :: Best-placed reference protein
                                                 set; GeneMarkS+
            Annotation Software revision      :: 3.3
            Features Annotated                :: Gene; CDS; rRNA; tRNA; ncRNA;
                                                 repeat_region
            Genes (total)                     :: 1,454
            CDS (total)                       :: 1,411
            Genes (coding)                    :: 1,074
            CDS (coding)                      :: 1,074
            Genes (RNA)                       :: 43
            rRNAs                             :: 1, 2, 2 (5S, 16S, 23S)
            complete rRNAs                    :: 1 (5S)
            partial rRNAs                     :: 2, 2 (16S, 23S)
            tRNAs                             :: 34
            ncRNAs                            :: 4
            Pseudo Genes (total)              :: 337
            Pseudo Genes (ambiguous residues) :: 0 of 337
            Pseudo Genes (frameshifted)       :: 7 of 337
            Pseudo Genes (incomplete)         :: 328 of 337
            Pseudo Genes (internal stop)      :: 3 of 337
            Pseudo Genes (multiple problems)  :: 1 of 337
            ##Genome-Annotation-Data-END##
FEATURES             Location/Qualifiers
     source          1..233
                     /organism="Rickettsiella grylli"
                     /mol_type="genomic DNA"
                     /strain="TrM1"
                     /isolation_source="SUNY Oswego Rice Creek Field Station"
                     /host="Trachelipus rathkei"
                     /db_xref="taxon:59196"
                     /country="USA: Oswego, New York"
                     /collection_date="May-2013"
BASE COUNT       64 a     26 c     64 g     79 t
ORIGIN      
        1 atacgaagtt aatgatgagg tgttgatgaa aaagaagttt ctaaattaat ttcagtatcc
       61 gggttgccgt ctgttgtgcc gaaaaaagag taggaggacg tagagggttc tgaaaaagaa
      121 tgatagtttt gacttgtgct gggtattgct gctgataatc tttgtgtttc tgaagggaac
      181 ggcagggttg tttcatgttt taaaataacg tgggtttctt cgatcgttct taa
//
LOCUS       contig_415               233 bp    DNA     linear   BCT 05-AUG-2016
DEFINITION  Rickettsiella grylli strain TrM1, whole genome shotgun sequence.
ACCESSION   
VERSION
DBLINK      BioProject: PRJNA336565
            BioSample: SAMN05513358
KEYWORDS    WGS.
SOURCE      Rickettsiella grylli
  ORGANISM  Rickettsiella grylli
            Bacteria; Proteobacteria; Gammaproteobacteria; Legionellales;
            Coxiellaceae; Rickettsiella.
REFERENCE   1  (bases 1 to 233)
  AUTHORS   Chandler,C.H. and Wang,Y.
  TITLE     Candidate pathogenicity islands in the genome of 'Candidatus
            Rickettsiella isopodorum', an intracellular bacterium infecting
            terrestrial isopod crustaceans
  JOURNAL   Unpublished
REFERENCE   2  (bases 1 to 233)
  AUTHORS   Chandler,C.H. and Wang,Y.
  TITLE     Direct Submission
  JOURNAL   Submitted (05-AUG-2016) Department of Biological Sciences, SUNY
            Oswego, 30 Centennial Dr., Oswego, NY 13126, USA
COMMENT     Annotation was added by the NCBI Prokaryotic Genome Annotation
            Pipeline (released 2013). Information about the Pipeline can be
            found here: https://www.ncbi.nlm.nih.gov/genome/annotation_prok/
            
            ##Genome-Assembly-Data-START##
            Assembly Method        :: SOAPdenovo v. 2.01
            Genome Representation  :: Full
            Expected Final Version :: Yes
            Genome Coverage        :: 20.0x
            Sequencing Technology  :: Illumina HiSeq
            ##Genome-Assembly-Data-END##
            
            ##Genome-Annotation-Data-START##
            Annotation Provider               :: NCBI
            Annotation Date                   :: 08/09/2016 11:20:01
            Annotation Pipeline               :: NCBI Prokaryotic Genome
                                                 Annotation Pipeline
            Annotation Method                 :: Best-placed reference protein
                                                 set; GeneMarkS+
            Annotation Software revision      :: 3.3
            Features Annotated                :: Gene; CDS; rRNA; tRNA; ncRNA;
                                                 repeat_region
            Genes (total)                     :: 1,454
            CDS (total)                       :: 1,411
            Genes (coding)                    :: 1,074
            CDS (coding)                      :: 1,074
            Genes (RNA)                       :: 43
            rRNAs                             :: 1, 2, 2 (5S, 16S, 23S)
            complete rRNAs                    :: 1 (5S)
            partial rRNAs                     :: 2, 2 (16S, 23S)
            tRNAs                             :: 34
            ncRNAs                            :: 4
            Pseudo Genes (total)              :: 337
            Pseudo Genes (ambiguous residues) :: 0 of 337
            Pseudo Genes (frameshifted)       :: 7 of 337
            Pseudo Genes (incomplete)         :: 328 of 337
            Pseudo Genes (internal stop)      :: 3 of 337
            Pseudo Genes (multiple problems)  :: 1 of 337
            ##Genome-Annotation-Data-END##
FEATURES             Location/Qualifiers
     source          1..233
                     /organism="Rickettsiella grylli"
                     /mol_type="genomic DNA"
                     /strain="TrM1"
                     /isolation_source="SUNY Oswego Rice Creek Field Station"
                     /host="Trachelipus rathkei"
                     /db_xref="taxon:59196"
                     /country="USA: Oswego, New York"
                     /collection_date="May-2013"
     gene            complement(1..233)
                     /locus_tag="BEV13_00095"
                     /pseudo
     CDS             complement(1..233)
                     /locus_tag="BEV13_00095"
                     /inference="COORDINATES: ab initio prediction:GeneMarkS+"
                     /note="incomplete; too short partial abutting assembly
                     gap; missing start and stop; Derived by automated
                     computational analysis using gene prediction method:
                     GeneMarkS+."
                     /pseudo
                     /codon_start=2
                     /transl_table=11
                     /product="hypothetical protein"
BASE COUNT       70 a     33 c     39 g     91 t
ORIGIN      
        1 atttattcat tgtttgaaga ctgagcgttg aaaaggcctg taaaaaacct tcttgatgaa
       61 aagcgtataa aactaggatc tcataatatt tttttagtgt ctcttcttgt atttcttgaa
      121 gtaaatgaat tccaataaat cgagataaat cattttcgtt ttcaaagggt tgatgttttc
      181 gtagtgttgc cacacttttt ccattgataa aatagtgcgt ccaattttga ttc
//
LOCUS       contig_416               235 bp    DNA     linear   BCT 05-AUG-2016
DEFINITION  Rickettsiella grylli strain TrM1, whole genome shotgun sequence.
ACCESSION   
VERSION
DBLINK      BioProject: PRJNA336565
            BioSample: SAMN05513358
KEYWORDS    WGS.
SOURCE      Rickettsiella grylli
  ORGANISM  Rickettsiella grylli
            Bacteria; Proteobacteria; Gammaproteobacteria; Legionellales;
            Coxiellaceae; Rickettsiella.
REFERENCE   1  (bases 1 to 235)
  AUTHORS   Chandler,C.H. and Wang,Y.
  TITLE     Candidate pathogenicity islands in the genome of 'Candidatus
            Rickettsiella isopodorum', an intracellular bacterium infecting
            terrestrial isopod crustaceans
  JOURNAL   Unpublished
REFERENCE   2  (bases 1 to 235)
  AUTHORS   Chandler,C.H. and Wang,Y.
  TITLE     Direct Submission
  JOURNAL   Submitted (05-AUG-2016) Department of Biological Sciences, SUNY
            Oswego, 30 Centennial Dr., Oswego, NY 13126, USA
COMMENT     Annotation was added by the NCBI Prokaryotic Genome Annotation
            Pipeline (released 2013). Information about the Pipeline can be
            found here: https://www.ncbi.nlm.nih.gov/genome/annotation_prok/
            
            ##Genome-Assembly-Data-START##
            Assembly Method        :: SOAPdenovo v. 2.01
            Genome Representation  :: Full
            Expected Final Version :: Yes
            Genome Coverage        :: 20.0x
            Sequencing Technology  :: Illumina HiSeq
            ##Genome-Assembly-Data-END##
            
            ##Genome-Annotation-Data-START##
            Annotation Provider               :: NCBI
            Annotation Date                   :: 08/09/2016 11:20:01
            Annotation Pipeline               :: NCBI Prokaryotic Genome
                                                 Annotation Pipeline
            Annotation Method                 :: Best-placed reference protein
                                                 set; GeneMarkS+
            Annotation Software revision      :: 3.3
            Features Annotated                :: Gene; CDS; rRNA; tRNA; ncRNA;
                                                 repeat_region
            Genes (total)                     :: 1,454
            CDS (total)                       :: 1,411
            Genes (coding)                    :: 1,074
            CDS (coding)                      :: 1,074
            Genes (RNA)                       :: 43
            rRNAs                             :: 1, 2, 2 (5S, 16S, 23S)
            complete rRNAs                    :: 1 (5S)
            partial rRNAs                     :: 2, 2 (16S, 23S)
            tRNAs                             :: 34
            ncRNAs                            :: 4
            Pseudo Genes (total)              :: 337
            Pseudo Genes (ambiguous residues) :: 0 of 337
            Pseudo Genes (frameshifted)       :: 7 of 337
            Pseudo Genes (incomplete)         :: 328 of 337
            Pseudo Genes (internal stop)      :: 3 of 337
            Pseudo Genes (multiple problems)  :: 1 of 337
            ##Genome-Annotation-Data-END##
FEATURES             Location/Qualifiers
     source          1..235
                     /organism="Rickettsiella grylli"
                     /mol_type="genomic DNA"
                     /strain="TrM1"
                     /isolation_source="SUNY Oswego Rice Creek Field Station"
                     /host="Trachelipus rathkei"
                     /db_xref="taxon:59196"
                     /country="USA: Oswego, New York"
                     /collection_date="May-2013"
BASE COUNT       85 a     43 c     36 g     71 t
ORIGIN      
        1 aaatcccaag accaaaccaa ataaaaatag cgaaactacc ataatgatta agccaaggta
       61 aaaattgatc caacaacgtg ggtaaagaca taattaaatg cgtctaattc aataaaaaag
      121 gtgcctgtcc acaccgctca aagatggggc ctatgttata aaatttttga agtctattcg
      181 tttcatgttt atcctgcttg ttttttcttt ttattgtctc atcacaaagg gaatt
//
LOCUS       contig_417               235 bp    DNA     linear   BCT 05-AUG-2016
DEFINITION  Rickettsiella grylli strain TrM1, whole genome shotgun sequence.
ACCESSION   
VERSION
DBLINK      BioProject: PRJNA336565
            BioSample: SAMN05513358
KEYWORDS    WGS.
SOURCE      Rickettsiella grylli
  ORGANISM  Rickettsiella grylli
            Bacteria; Proteobacteria; Gammaproteobacteria; Legionellales;
            Coxiellaceae; Rickettsiella.
REFERENCE   1  (bases 1 to 235)
  AUTHORS   Chandler,C.H. and Wang,Y.
  TITLE     Candidate pathogenicity islands in the genome of 'Candidatus
            Rickettsiella isopodorum', an intracellular bacterium infecting
            terrestrial isopod crustaceans
  JOURNAL   Unpublished
REFERENCE   2  (bases 1 to 235)
  AUTHORS   Chandler,C.H. and Wang,Y.
  TITLE     Direct Submission
  JOURNAL   Submitted (05-AUG-2016) Department of Biological Sciences, SUNY
            Oswego, 30 Centennial Dr., Oswego, NY 13126, USA
COMMENT     Annotation was added by the NCBI Prokaryotic Genome Annotation
            Pipeline (released 2013). Information about the Pipeline can be
            found here: https://www.ncbi.nlm.nih.gov/genome/annotation_prok/
            
            ##Genome-Assembly-Data-START##
            Assembly Method        :: SOAPdenovo v. 2.01
            Genome Representation  :: Full
            Expected Final Version :: Yes
            Genome Coverage        :: 20.0x
            Sequencing Technology  :: Illumina HiSeq
            ##Genome-Assembly-Data-END##
            
            ##Genome-Annotation-Data-START##
            Annotation Provider               :: NCBI
            Annotation Date                   :: 08/09/2016 11:20:01
            Annotation Pipeline               :: NCBI Prokaryotic Genome
                                                 Annotation Pipeline
            Annotation Method                 :: Best-placed reference protein
                                                 set; GeneMarkS+
            Annotation Software revision      :: 3.3
            Features Annotated                :: Gene; CDS; rRNA; tRNA; ncRNA;
                                                 repeat_region
            Genes (total)                     :: 1,454
            CDS (total)                       :: 1,411
            Genes (coding)                    :: 1,074
            CDS (coding)                      :: 1,074
            Genes (RNA)                       :: 43
            rRNAs                             :: 1, 2, 2 (5S, 16S, 23S)
            complete rRNAs                    :: 1 (5S)
            partial rRNAs                     :: 2, 2 (16S, 23S)
            tRNAs                             :: 34
            ncRNAs                            :: 4
            Pseudo Genes (total)              :: 337
            Pseudo Genes (ambiguous residues) :: 0 of 337
            Pseudo Genes (frameshifted)       :: 7 of 337
            Pseudo Genes (incomplete)         :: 328 of 337
            Pseudo Genes (internal stop)      :: 3 of 337
            Pseudo Genes (multiple problems)  :: 1 of 337
            ##Genome-Annotation-Data-END##
FEATURES             Location/Qualifiers
     source          1..235
                     /organism="Rickettsiella grylli"
                     /mol_type="genomic DNA"
                     /strain="TrM1"
                     /isolation_source="SUNY Oswego Rice Creek Field Station"
                     /host="Trachelipus rathkei"
                     /db_xref="taxon:59196"
                     /country="USA: Oswego, New York"
                     /collection_date="May-2013"
     gene            1..235
                     /locus_tag="BEV13_00100"
                     /pseudo
     CDS             1..235
                     /locus_tag="BEV13_00100"
                     /inference="COORDINATES: ab initio prediction:GeneMarkS+"
                     /note="incomplete; too short partial abutting assembly
                     gap; missing start and stop; Derived by automated
                     computational analysis using gene prediction method:
                     GeneMarkS+."
                     /pseudo
                     /codon_start=3
                     /transl_table=11
                     /product="hypothetical protein"
BASE COUNT       84 a     39 c     58 g     54 t
ORIGIN      
        1 agaaactcca tgaattagag gaggagaaaa atatgagtta tgtgacaagc tttgaacgtt
       61 taagccgaga agaaggtcta cagcaaggcc tacagcaagg cctacagcaa ggtcggcaag
      121 aaggtcggta cgaagaagat ttaattattg ctaggagaat gctggctaaa cgaattaatc
      181 cttcacttat caaggaaata acgggtctat ccgatcagga tttactgatt ctaga
//
LOCUS       contig_418               237 bp    DNA     linear   BCT 05-AUG-2016
DEFINITION  Rickettsiella grylli strain TrM1, whole genome shotgun sequence.
ACCESSION   
VERSION
DBLINK      BioProject: PRJNA336565
            BioSample: SAMN05513358
KEYWORDS    WGS.
SOURCE      Rickettsiella grylli
  ORGANISM  Rickettsiella grylli
            Bacteria; Proteobacteria; Gammaproteobacteria; Legionellales;
            Coxiellaceae; Rickettsiella.
REFERENCE   1  (bases 1 to 237)
  AUTHORS   Chandler,C.H. and Wang,Y.
  TITLE     Candidate pathogenicity islands in the genome of 'Candidatus
            Rickettsiella isopodorum', an intracellular bacterium infecting
            terrestrial isopod crustaceans
  JOURNAL   Unpublished
REFERENCE   2  (bases 1 to 237)
  AUTHORS   Chandler,C.H. and Wang,Y.
  TITLE     Direct Submission
  JOURNAL   Submitted (05-AUG-2016) Department of Biological Sciences, SUNY
            Oswego, 30 Centennial Dr., Oswego, NY 13126, USA
COMMENT     Annotation was added by the NCBI Prokaryotic Genome Annotation
            Pipeline (released 2013). Information about the Pipeline can be
            found here: https://www.ncbi.nlm.nih.gov/genome/annotation_prok/
            
            ##Genome-Assembly-Data-START##
            Assembly Method        :: SOAPdenovo v. 2.01
            Genome Representation  :: Full
            Expected Final Version :: Yes
            Genome Coverage        :: 20.0x
            Sequencing Technology  :: Illumina HiSeq
            ##Genome-Assembly-Data-END##
            
            ##Genome-Annotation-Data-START##
            Annotation Provider               :: NCBI
            Annotation Date                   :: 08/09/2016 11:20:01
            Annotation Pipeline               :: NCBI Prokaryotic Genome
                                                 Annotation Pipeline
            Annotation Method                 :: Best-placed reference protein
                                                 set; GeneMarkS+
            Annotation Software revision      :: 3.3
            Features Annotated                :: Gene; CDS; rRNA; tRNA; ncRNA;
                                                 repeat_region
            Genes (total)                     :: 1,454
            CDS (total)                       :: 1,411
            Genes (coding)                    :: 1,074
            CDS (coding)                      :: 1,074
            Genes (RNA)                       :: 43
            rRNAs                             :: 1, 2, 2 (5S, 16S, 23S)
            complete rRNAs                    :: 1 (5S)
            partial rRNAs                     :: 2, 2 (16S, 23S)
            tRNAs                             :: 34
            ncRNAs                            :: 4
            Pseudo Genes (total)              :: 337
            Pseudo Genes (ambiguous residues) :: 0 of 337
            Pseudo Genes (frameshifted)       :: 7 of 337
            Pseudo Genes (incomplete)         :: 328 of 337
            Pseudo Genes (internal stop)      :: 3 of 337
            Pseudo Genes (multiple problems)  :: 1 of 337
            ##Genome-Annotation-Data-END##
FEATURES             Location/Qualifiers
     source          1..237
                     /organism="Rickettsiella grylli"
                     /mol_type="genomic DNA"
                     /strain="TrM1"
                     /isolation_source="SUNY Oswego Rice Creek Field Station"
                     /host="Trachelipus rathkei"
                     /db_xref="taxon:59196"
                     /country="USA: Oswego, New York"
                     /collection_date="May-2013"
     gene            1..237
                     /locus_tag="BEV13_00105"
                     /pseudo
     CDS             1..237
                     /locus_tag="BEV13_00105"
                     /inference="COORDINATES: ab initio prediction:GeneMarkS+"
                     /note="incomplete; too short partial abutting assembly
                     gap; missing start and stop; Derived by automated
                     computational analysis using gene prediction method:
                     GeneMarkS+."
                     /pseudo
                     /codon_start=2
                     /transl_table=11
                     /product="hypothetical protein"
BASE COUNT       66 a     43 c     53 g     75 t
ORIGIN      
        1 aaaaaatagc ttagcaagcg gtttattatt gatgagtttt tttgctctgt ggatggctat
       61 gggaccttcc ttaaaaataa attccaaaaa aaaaccttat tctatgcctc tttgggggat
      121 gacttctaaa tatgcggtta tgcccacagg gaatgcacta ctttccaaat accttccagg
      181 attccaggaa atgcgagagt cttaccgttg gatggcgttg agtctagtgg gcttatg
//
LOCUS       contig_419               240 bp    DNA     linear   BCT 05-AUG-2016
DEFINITION  Rickettsiella grylli strain TrM1, whole genome shotgun sequence.
ACCESSION   
VERSION
DBLINK      BioProject: PRJNA336565
            BioSample: SAMN05513358
KEYWORDS    WGS.
SOURCE      Rickettsiella grylli
  ORGANISM  Rickettsiella grylli
            Bacteria; Proteobacteria; Gammaproteobacteria; Legionellales;
            Coxiellaceae; Rickettsiella.
REFERENCE   1  (bases 1 to 240)
  AUTHORS   Chandler,C.H. and Wang,Y.
  TITLE     Candidate pathogenicity islands in the genome of 'Candidatus
            Rickettsiella isopodorum', an intracellular bacterium infecting
            terrestrial isopod crustaceans
  JOURNAL   Unpublished
REFERENCE   2  (bases 1 to 240)
  AUTHORS   Chandler,C.H. and Wang,Y.
  TITLE     Direct Submission
  JOURNAL   Submitted (05-AUG-2016) Department of Biological Sciences, SUNY
            Oswego, 30 Centennial Dr., Oswego, NY 13126, USA
COMMENT     Annotation was added by the NCBI Prokaryotic Genome Annotation
            Pipeline (released 2013). Information about the Pipeline can be
            found here: https://www.ncbi.nlm.nih.gov/genome/annotation_prok/
            
            ##Genome-Assembly-Data-START##
            Assembly Method        :: SOAPdenovo v. 2.01
            Genome Representation  :: Full
            Expected Final Version :: Yes
            Genome Coverage        :: 20.0x
            Sequencing Technology  :: Illumina HiSeq
            ##Genome-Assembly-Data-END##
            
            ##Genome-Annotation-Data-START##
            Annotation Provider               :: NCBI
            Annotation Date                   :: 08/09/2016 11:20:01
            Annotation Pipeline               :: NCBI Prokaryotic Genome
                                                 Annotation Pipeline
            Annotation Method                 :: Best-placed reference protein
                                                 set; GeneMarkS+
            Annotation Software revision      :: 3.3
            Features Annotated                :: Gene; CDS; rRNA; tRNA; ncRNA;
                                                 repeat_region
            Genes (total)                     :: 1,454
            CDS (total)                       :: 1,411
            Genes (coding)                    :: 1,074
            CDS (coding)                      :: 1,074
            Genes (RNA)                       :: 43
            rRNAs                             :: 1, 2, 2 (5S, 16S, 23S)
            complete rRNAs                    :: 1 (5S)
            partial rRNAs                     :: 2, 2 (16S, 23S)
            tRNAs                             :: 34
            ncRNAs                            :: 4
            Pseudo Genes (total)              :: 337
            Pseudo Genes (ambiguous residues) :: 0 of 337
            Pseudo Genes (frameshifted)       :: 7 of 337
            Pseudo Genes (incomplete)         :: 328 of 337
            Pseudo Genes (internal stop)      :: 3 of 337
            Pseudo Genes (multiple problems)  :: 1 of 337
            ##Genome-Annotation-Data-END##
FEATURES             Location/Qualifiers
     source          1..240
                     /organism="Rickettsiella grylli"
                     /mol_type="genomic DNA"
                     /strain="TrM1"
                     /isolation_source="SUNY Oswego Rice Creek Field Station"
                     /host="Trachelipus rathkei"
                     /db_xref="taxon:59196"
                     /country="USA: Oswego, New York"
                     /collection_date="May-2013"
     gene            1..240
                     /locus_tag="BEV13_00110"
                     /pseudo
     CDS             1..240
                     /locus_tag="BEV13_00110"
                     /inference="COORDINATES: ab initio prediction:GeneMarkS+"
                     /note="incomplete; too short partial abutting assembly
                     gap; missing start and stop; Derived by automated
                     computational analysis using gene prediction method:
                     GeneMarkS+."
                     /pseudo
                     /codon_start=3
                     /transl_table=11
                     /product="hypothetical protein"
BASE COUNT       86 a     52 c     47 g     55 t
ORIGIN      
        1 cgcttattga aagaaatacc actattccta ccaagaaaag ccaagtattt tcaacggcag
       61 aagataatca gcccgcagta accatacatg tattgcaagg tgaaagagaa caagcgaaag
      121 acaatagaac cttgggacgt tttgacttga cagatattcc gccaggtcca cgcggtacac
      181 cacagatcga agtcaccttt gatatcgatg caaacggtat tattaatgta tctgctaaaa
//
LOCUS       contig_420               244 bp    DNA     linear   BCT 05-AUG-2016
DEFINITION  Rickettsiella grylli strain TrM1, whole genome shotgun sequence.
ACCESSION   
VERSION
DBLINK      BioProject: PRJNA336565
            BioSample: SAMN05513358
KEYWORDS    WGS.
SOURCE      Rickettsiella grylli
  ORGANISM  Rickettsiella grylli
            Bacteria; Proteobacteria; Gammaproteobacteria; Legionellales;
            Coxiellaceae; Rickettsiella.
REFERENCE   1  (bases 1 to 244)
  AUTHORS   Chandler,C.H. and Wang,Y.
  TITLE     Candidate pathogenicity islands in the genome of 'Candidatus
            Rickettsiella isopodorum', an intracellular bacterium infecting
            terrestrial isopod crustaceans
  JOURNAL   Unpublished
REFERENCE   2  (bases 1 to 244)
  AUTHORS   Chandler,C.H. and Wang,Y.
  TITLE     Direct Submission
  JOURNAL   Submitted (05-AUG-2016) Department of Biological Sciences, SUNY
            Oswego, 30 Centennial Dr., Oswego, NY 13126, USA
COMMENT     Annotation was added by the NCBI Prokaryotic Genome Annotation
            Pipeline (released 2013). Information about the Pipeline can be
            found here: https://www.ncbi.nlm.nih.gov/genome/annotation_prok/
            
            ##Genome-Assembly-Data-START##
            Assembly Method        :: SOAPdenovo v. 2.01
            Genome Representation  :: Full
            Expected Final Version :: Yes
            Genome Coverage        :: 20.0x
            Sequencing Technology  :: Illumina HiSeq
            ##Genome-Assembly-Data-END##
            
            ##Genome-Annotation-Data-START##
            Annotation Provider               :: NCBI
            Annotation Date                   :: 08/09/2016 11:20:01
            Annotation Pipeline               :: NCBI Prokaryotic Genome
                                                 Annotation Pipeline
            Annotation Method                 :: Best-placed reference protein
                                                 set; GeneMarkS+
            Annotation Software revision      :: 3.3
            Features Annotated                :: Gene; CDS; rRNA; tRNA; ncRNA;
                                                 repeat_region
            Genes (total)                     :: 1,454
            CDS (total)                       :: 1,411
            Genes (coding)                    :: 1,074
            CDS (coding)                      :: 1,074
            Genes (RNA)                       :: 43
            rRNAs                             :: 1, 2, 2 (5S, 16S, 23S)
            complete rRNAs                    :: 1 (5S)
            partial rRNAs                     :: 2, 2 (16S, 23S)
            tRNAs                             :: 34
            ncRNAs                            :: 4
            Pseudo Genes (total)              :: 337
            Pseudo Genes (ambiguous residues) :: 0 of 337
            Pseudo Genes (frameshifted)       :: 7 of 337
            Pseudo Genes (incomplete)         :: 328 of 337
            Pseudo Genes (internal stop)      :: 3 of 337
            Pseudo Genes (multiple problems)  :: 1 of 337
            ##Genome-Annotation-Data-END##
FEATURES             Location/Qualifiers
     source          1..244
                     /organism="Rickettsiella grylli"
                     /mol_type="genomic DNA"
                     /strain="TrM1"
                     /isolation_source="SUNY Oswego Rice Creek Field Station"
                     /host="Trachelipus rathkei"
                     /db_xref="taxon:59196"
                     /country="USA: Oswego, New York"
                     /collection_date="May-2013"
BASE COUNT       71 a     39 c     34 g    100 t
ORIGIN      
        1 aatgaatttc agaaattcat tcttccttgt tattttcagt ttcctaaaaa ttcaataatt
       61 aatcgctatt tttagatccg gcagtcttca ttctttgtta atggttttat gttttactaa
      121 actccaatga agtcttgatg attctttctg tatgcaaaat agaaatttca gcgtttacaa
      181 aaattttaat ctccgaggtg cttcgtataa atcgggaatg ttactgctcg tcaattattt
      241 aacg
//
LOCUS       contig_421               248 bp    DNA     linear   BCT 05-AUG-2016
DEFINITION  Rickettsiella grylli strain TrM1, whole genome shotgun sequence.
ACCESSION   
VERSION
DBLINK      BioProject: PRJNA336565
            BioSample: SAMN05513358
KEYWORDS    WGS.
SOURCE      Rickettsiella grylli
  ORGANISM  Rickettsiella grylli
            Bacteria; Proteobacteria; Gammaproteobacteria; Legionellales;
            Coxiellaceae; Rickettsiella.
REFERENCE   1  (bases 1 to 248)
  AUTHORS   Chandler,C.H. and Wang,Y.
  TITLE     Candidate pathogenicity islands in the genome of 'Candidatus
            Rickettsiella isopodorum', an intracellular bacterium infecting
            terrestrial isopod crustaceans
  JOURNAL   Unpublished
REFERENCE   2  (bases 1 to 248)
  AUTHORS   Chandler,C.H. and Wang,Y.
  TITLE     Direct Submission
  JOURNAL   Submitted (05-AUG-2016) Department of Biological Sciences, SUNY
            Oswego, 30 Centennial Dr., Oswego, NY 13126, USA
COMMENT     Annotation was added by the NCBI Prokaryotic Genome Annotation
            Pipeline (released 2013). Information about the Pipeline can be
            found here: https://www.ncbi.nlm.nih.gov/genome/annotation_prok/
            
            ##Genome-Assembly-Data-START##
            Assembly Method        :: SOAPdenovo v. 2.01
            Genome Representation  :: Full
            Expected Final Version :: Yes
            Genome Coverage        :: 20.0x
            Sequencing Technology  :: Illumina HiSeq
            ##Genome-Assembly-Data-END##
            
            ##Genome-Annotation-Data-START##
            Annotation Provider               :: NCBI
            Annotation Date                   :: 08/09/2016 11:20:01
            Annotation Pipeline               :: NCBI Prokaryotic Genome
                                                 Annotation Pipeline
            Annotation Method                 :: Best-placed reference protein
                                                 set; GeneMarkS+
            Annotation Software revision      :: 3.3
            Features Annotated                :: Gene; CDS; rRNA; tRNA; ncRNA;
                                                 repeat_region
            Genes (total)                     :: 1,454
            CDS (total)                       :: 1,411
            Genes (coding)                    :: 1,074
            CDS (coding)                      :: 1,074
            Genes (RNA)                       :: 43
            rRNAs                             :: 1, 2, 2 (5S, 16S, 23S)
            complete rRNAs                    :: 1 (5S)
            partial rRNAs                     :: 2, 2 (16S, 23S)
            tRNAs                             :: 34
            ncRNAs                            :: 4
            Pseudo Genes (total)              :: 337
            Pseudo Genes (ambiguous residues) :: 0 of 337
            Pseudo Genes (frameshifted)       :: 7 of 337
            Pseudo Genes (incomplete)         :: 328 of 337
            Pseudo Genes (internal stop)      :: 3 of 337
            Pseudo Genes (multiple problems)  :: 1 of 337
            ##Genome-Annotation-Data-END##
FEATURES             Location/Qualifiers
     source          1..248
                     /organism="Rickettsiella grylli"
                     /mol_type="genomic DNA"
                     /strain="TrM1"
                     /isolation_source="SUNY Oswego Rice Creek Field Station"
                     /host="Trachelipus rathkei"
                     /db_xref="taxon:59196"
                     /country="USA: Oswego, New York"
                     /collection_date="May-2013"
     gene            181..248
                     /locus_tag="BEV13_00115"
     tRNA            181..248
                     /locus_tag="BEV13_00115"
                     /product="tRNA-Phe"
                     /inference="COORDINATES: profile:tRNAscan-SE:1.23"
                     /anticodon=(pos:212..214,aa:Phe,seq:gaa)
BASE COUNT       85 a     49 c     45 g     69 t
ORIGIN      
        1 aatgatgttc ccattgagtc aatcaaaatt taggattcac ttgactcaac tttaacgaaa
       61 cgctttaata cgcaaccggt tcccgtttaa gaaagacgat tagcataaaa ttttacacgg
      121 aacctatgtt gttcaatacg tttaattgaa aaaatataat ctacacaaaa acgcaacagg
      181 ccgaatagct cagtcggtag agcagaagac tgaaaatctt tgtgtcggtg gttcgattcc
      241 accttcgg
//
LOCUS       contig_422               253 bp    DNA     linear   BCT 05-AUG-2016
DEFINITION  Rickettsiella grylli strain TrM1, whole genome shotgun sequence.
ACCESSION   
VERSION
DBLINK      BioProject: PRJNA336565
            BioSample: SAMN05513358
KEYWORDS    WGS.
SOURCE      Rickettsiella grylli
  ORGANISM  Rickettsiella grylli
            Bacteria; Proteobacteria; Gammaproteobacteria; Legionellales;
            Coxiellaceae; Rickettsiella.
REFERENCE   1  (bases 1 to 253)
  AUTHORS   Chandler,C.H. and Wang,Y.
  TITLE     Candidate pathogenicity islands in the genome of 'Candidatus
            Rickettsiella isopodorum', an intracellular bacterium infecting
            terrestrial isopod crustaceans
  JOURNAL   Unpublished
REFERENCE   2  (bases 1 to 253)
  AUTHORS   Chandler,C.H. and Wang,Y.
  TITLE     Direct Submission
  JOURNAL   Submitted (05-AUG-2016) Department of Biological Sciences, SUNY
            Oswego, 30 Centennial Dr., Oswego, NY 13126, USA
COMMENT     Annotation was added by the NCBI Prokaryotic Genome Annotation
            Pipeline (released 2013). Information about the Pipeline can be
            found here: https://www.ncbi.nlm.nih.gov/genome/annotation_prok/
            
            ##Genome-Assembly-Data-START##
            Assembly Method        :: SOAPdenovo v. 2.01
            Genome Representation  :: Full
            Expected Final Version :: Yes
            Genome Coverage        :: 20.0x
            Sequencing Technology  :: Illumina HiSeq
            ##Genome-Assembly-Data-END##
            
            ##Genome-Annotation-Data-START##
            Annotation Provider               :: NCBI
            Annotation Date                   :: 08/09/2016 11:20:01
            Annotation Pipeline               :: NCBI Prokaryotic Genome
                                                 Annotation Pipeline
            Annotation Method                 :: Best-placed reference protein
                                                 set; GeneMarkS+
            Annotation Software revision      :: 3.3
            Features Annotated                :: Gene; CDS; rRNA; tRNA; ncRNA;
                                                 repeat_region
            Genes (total)                     :: 1,454
            CDS (total)                       :: 1,411
            Genes (coding)                    :: 1,074
            CDS (coding)                      :: 1,074
            Genes (RNA)                       :: 43
            rRNAs                             :: 1, 2, 2 (5S, 16S, 23S)
            complete rRNAs                    :: 1 (5S)
            partial rRNAs                     :: 2, 2 (16S, 23S)
            tRNAs                             :: 34
            ncRNAs                            :: 4
            Pseudo Genes (total)              :: 337
            Pseudo Genes (ambiguous residues) :: 0 of 337
            Pseudo Genes (frameshifted)       :: 7 of 337
            Pseudo Genes (incomplete)         :: 328 of 337
            Pseudo Genes (internal stop)      :: 3 of 337
            Pseudo Genes (multiple problems)  :: 1 of 337
            ##Genome-Annotation-Data-END##
FEATURES             Location/Qualifiers
     source          1..253
                     /organism="Rickettsiella grylli"
                     /mol_type="genomic DNA"
                     /strain="TrM1"
                     /isolation_source="SUNY Oswego Rice Creek Field Station"
                     /host="Trachelipus rathkei"
                     /db_xref="taxon:59196"
                     /country="USA: Oswego, New York"
                     /collection_date="May-2013"
     gene            complement(1..253)
                     /locus_tag="BEV13_00120"
                     /pseudo
     CDS             complement(1..253)
                     /locus_tag="BEV13_00120"
                     /inference="COORDINATES: ab initio prediction:GeneMarkS+"
                     /note="incomplete; too short partial abutting assembly
                     gap; missing start and stop; Derived by automated
                     computational analysis using gene prediction method:
                     GeneMarkS+."
                     /pseudo
                     /codon_start=1
                     /transl_table=11
                     /product="hypothetical protein"
BASE COUNT       99 a     27 c     45 g     82 t
ORIGIN      
        1 gatggccttt ttctgtttta gtaagaaata aagtttttaa atgttcagaa aaaaattcaa
       61 ttttttcatt gataaaatca agaagaattt ttaacgattc atgctgacga tcggcagcaa
      121 gcatcagaca attaaaatta ttgagattgc ataatagaaa aaattcagga attttttcta
      181 gaaagaaatg atgagtatgc gtattaataa aatgaagaat agcgcttaat gcatttggtc
      241 tataaagcga ggc
//
LOCUS       contig_423               255 bp    DNA     linear   BCT 05-AUG-2016
DEFINITION  Rickettsiella grylli strain TrM1, whole genome shotgun sequence.
ACCESSION   
VERSION
DBLINK      BioProject: PRJNA336565
            BioSample: SAMN05513358
KEYWORDS    WGS.
SOURCE      Rickettsiella grylli
  ORGANISM  Rickettsiella grylli
            Bacteria; Proteobacteria; Gammaproteobacteria; Legionellales;
            Coxiellaceae; Rickettsiella.
REFERENCE   1  (bases 1 to 255)
  AUTHORS   Chandler,C.H. and Wang,Y.
  TITLE     Candidate pathogenicity islands in the genome of 'Candidatus
            Rickettsiella isopodorum', an intracellular bacterium infecting
            terrestrial isopod crustaceans
  JOURNAL   Unpublished
REFERENCE   2  (bases 1 to 255)
  AUTHORS   Chandler,C.H. and Wang,Y.
  TITLE     Direct Submission
  JOURNAL   Submitted (05-AUG-2016) Department of Biological Sciences, SUNY
            Oswego, 30 Centennial Dr., Oswego, NY 13126, USA
COMMENT     Annotation was added by the NCBI Prokaryotic Genome Annotation
            Pipeline (released 2013). Information about the Pipeline can be
            found here: https://www.ncbi.nlm.nih.gov/genome/annotation_prok/
            
            ##Genome-Assembly-Data-START##
            Assembly Method        :: SOAPdenovo v. 2.01
            Genome Representation  :: Full
            Expected Final Version :: Yes
            Genome Coverage        :: 20.0x
            Sequencing Technology  :: Illumina HiSeq
            ##Genome-Assembly-Data-END##
            
            ##Genome-Annotation-Data-START##
            Annotation Provider               :: NCBI
            Annotation Date                   :: 08/09/2016 11:20:01
            Annotation Pipeline               :: NCBI Prokaryotic Genome
                                                 Annotation Pipeline
            Annotation Method                 :: Best-placed reference protein
                                                 set; GeneMarkS+
            Annotation Software revision      :: 3.3
            Features Annotated                :: Gene; CDS; rRNA; tRNA; ncRNA;
                                                 repeat_region
            Genes (total)                     :: 1,454
            CDS (total)                       :: 1,411
            Genes (coding)                    :: 1,074
            CDS (coding)                      :: 1,074
            Genes (RNA)                       :: 43
            rRNAs                             :: 1, 2, 2 (5S, 16S, 23S)
            complete rRNAs                    :: 1 (5S)
            partial rRNAs                     :: 2, 2 (16S, 23S)
            tRNAs                             :: 34
            ncRNAs                            :: 4
            Pseudo Genes (total)              :: 337
            Pseudo Genes (ambiguous residues) :: 0 of 337
            Pseudo Genes (frameshifted)       :: 7 of 337
            Pseudo Genes (incomplete)         :: 328 of 337
            Pseudo Genes (internal stop)      :: 3 of 337
            Pseudo Genes (multiple problems)  :: 1 of 337
            ##Genome-Annotation-Data-END##
FEATURES             Location/Qualifiers
     source          1..255
                     /organism="Rickettsiella grylli"
                     /mol_type="genomic DNA"
                     /strain="TrM1"
                     /isolation_source="SUNY Oswego Rice Creek Field Station"
                     /host="Trachelipus rathkei"
                     /db_xref="taxon:59196"
                     /country="USA: Oswego, New York"
                     /collection_date="May-2013"
     gene            1..255
                     /locus_tag="BEV13_00125"
                     /pseudo
     CDS             1..255
                     /locus_tag="BEV13_00125"
                     /inference="COORDINATES: ab initio prediction:GeneMarkS+"
                     /note="incomplete; too short partial abutting assembly
                     gap; missing start and stop; Derived by automated
                     computational analysis using gene prediction method:
                     GeneMarkS+."
                     /pseudo
                     /codon_start=2
                     /transl_table=11
                     /product="hypothetical protein"
BASE COUNT       97 a     45 c     42 g     71 t
ORIGIN      
        1 tagtaaaata attttcaata tccttaaatt acgccatgaa ttaagccaat tattaggctt
       61 caaaaattat gctcaaaaaa gtttagccgc gaataaaatg gcaaaaaatc ctgaagaagt
      121 gctcgaattt ctagaaaatc tactggctta ttcacaaccc aaagcgaaaa aagaatggga
      181 agcgctttcg acttttgcca aataccgcga tcaaattgat aacttagaag cctgggatat
      241 tttgtattat cgcga
//
LOCUS       contig_424               255 bp    DNA     linear   BCT 05-AUG-2016
DEFINITION  Rickettsiella grylli strain TrM1, whole genome shotgun sequence.
ACCESSION   
VERSION
DBLINK      BioProject: PRJNA336565
            BioSample: SAMN05513358
KEYWORDS    WGS.
SOURCE      Rickettsiella grylli
  ORGANISM  Rickettsiella grylli
            Bacteria; Proteobacteria; Gammaproteobacteria; Legionellales;
            Coxiellaceae; Rickettsiella.
REFERENCE   1  (bases 1 to 255)
  AUTHORS   Chandler,C.H. and Wang,Y.
  TITLE     Candidate pathogenicity islands in the genome of 'Candidatus
            Rickettsiella isopodorum', an intracellular bacterium infecting
            terrestrial isopod crustaceans
  JOURNAL   Unpublished
REFERENCE   2  (bases 1 to 255)
  AUTHORS   Chandler,C.H. and Wang,Y.
  TITLE     Direct Submission
  JOURNAL   Submitted (05-AUG-2016) Department of Biological Sciences, SUNY
            Oswego, 30 Centennial Dr., Oswego, NY 13126, USA
COMMENT     Annotation was added by the NCBI Prokaryotic Genome Annotation
            Pipeline (released 2013). Information about the Pipeline can be
            found here: https://www.ncbi.nlm.nih.gov/genome/annotation_prok/
            
            ##Genome-Assembly-Data-START##
            Assembly Method        :: SOAPdenovo v. 2.01
            Genome Representation  :: Full
            Expected Final Version :: Yes
            Genome Coverage        :: 20.0x
            Sequencing Technology  :: Illumina HiSeq
            ##Genome-Assembly-Data-END##
            
            ##Genome-Annotation-Data-START##
            Annotation Provider               :: NCBI
            Annotation Date                   :: 08/09/2016 11:20:01
            Annotation Pipeline               :: NCBI Prokaryotic Genome
                                                 Annotation Pipeline
            Annotation Method                 :: Best-placed reference protein
                                                 set; GeneMarkS+
            Annotation Software revision      :: 3.3
            Features Annotated                :: Gene; CDS; rRNA; tRNA; ncRNA;
                                                 repeat_region
            Genes (total)                     :: 1,454
            CDS (total)                       :: 1,411
            Genes (coding)                    :: 1,074
            CDS (coding)                      :: 1,074
            Genes (RNA)                       :: 43
            rRNAs                             :: 1, 2, 2 (5S, 16S, 23S)
            complete rRNAs                    :: 1 (5S)
            partial rRNAs                     :: 2, 2 (16S, 23S)
            tRNAs                             :: 34
            ncRNAs                            :: 4
            Pseudo Genes (total)              :: 337
            Pseudo Genes (ambiguous residues) :: 0 of 337
            Pseudo Genes (frameshifted)       :: 7 of 337
            Pseudo Genes (incomplete)         :: 328 of 337
            Pseudo Genes (internal stop)      :: 3 of 337
            Pseudo Genes (multiple problems)  :: 1 of 337
            ##Genome-Annotation-Data-END##
FEATURES             Location/Qualifiers
     source          1..255
                     /organism="Rickettsiella grylli"
                     /mol_type="genomic DNA"
                     /strain="TrM1"
                     /isolation_source="SUNY Oswego Rice Creek Field Station"
                     /host="Trachelipus rathkei"
                     /db_xref="taxon:59196"
                     /country="USA: Oswego, New York"
                     /collection_date="May-2013"
     gene            1..255
                     /locus_tag="BEV13_00130"
                     /pseudo
     CDS             1..255
                     /locus_tag="BEV13_00130"
                     /inference="COORDINATES: ab initio prediction:GeneMarkS+"
                     /note="incomplete; too short partial abutting assembly
                     gap; missing start and stop; Derived by automated
                     computational analysis using gene prediction method:
                     GeneMarkS+."
                     /pseudo
                     /codon_start=3
                     /transl_table=11
                     /product="glycerol acyltransferase"
BASE COUNT       86 a     38 c     42 g     89 t
ORIGIN      
        1 ttaagaaaat tccgacaact gttgcgaatt ttgttgaagg cacacgtttt tcaaaggaaa
       61 aacatgattt acaaaaatca ccttatcatt atttattacg acccaaggca gcaggtattg
      121 cctctagtct tgctatttta ggtgattttt ttcataaaat tctgaatgta acgattattt
      181 accctccggg taaagtcagt ttattcgatt ttttatcagg gagtataaaa aaaataatta
      241 ttgatgtgga aacaa
//
LOCUS       contig_425               258 bp    DNA     linear   BCT 05-AUG-2016
DEFINITION  Rickettsiella grylli strain TrM1, whole genome shotgun sequence.
ACCESSION   
VERSION
DBLINK      BioProject: PRJNA336565
            BioSample: SAMN05513358
KEYWORDS    WGS.
SOURCE      Rickettsiella grylli
  ORGANISM  Rickettsiella grylli
            Bacteria; Proteobacteria; Gammaproteobacteria; Legionellales;
            Coxiellaceae; Rickettsiella.
REFERENCE   1  (bases 1 to 258)
  AUTHORS   Chandler,C.H. and Wang,Y.
  TITLE     Candidate pathogenicity islands in the genome of 'Candidatus
            Rickettsiella isopodorum', an intracellular bacterium infecting
            terrestrial isopod crustaceans
  JOURNAL   Unpublished
REFERENCE   2  (bases 1 to 258)
  AUTHORS   Chandler,C.H. and Wang,Y.
  TITLE     Direct Submission
  JOURNAL   Submitted (05-AUG-2016) Department of Biological Sciences, SUNY
            Oswego, 30 Centennial Dr., Oswego, NY 13126, USA
COMMENT     Annotation was added by the NCBI Prokaryotic Genome Annotation
            Pipeline (released 2013). Information about the Pipeline can be
            found here: https://www.ncbi.nlm.nih.gov/genome/annotation_prok/
            
            ##Genome-Assembly-Data-START##
            Assembly Method        :: SOAPdenovo v. 2.01
            Genome Representation  :: Full
            Expected Final Version :: Yes
            Genome Coverage        :: 20.0x
            Sequencing Technology  :: Illumina HiSeq
            ##Genome-Assembly-Data-END##
            
            ##Genome-Annotation-Data-START##
            Annotation Provider               :: NCBI
            Annotation Date                   :: 08/09/2016 11:20:01
            Annotation Pipeline               :: NCBI Prokaryotic Genome
                                                 Annotation Pipeline
            Annotation Method                 :: Best-placed reference protein
                                                 set; GeneMarkS+
            Annotation Software revision      :: 3.3
            Features Annotated                :: Gene; CDS; rRNA; tRNA; ncRNA;
                                                 repeat_region
            Genes (total)                     :: 1,454
            CDS (total)                       :: 1,411
            Genes (coding)                    :: 1,074
            CDS (coding)                      :: 1,074
            Genes (RNA)                       :: 43
            rRNAs                             :: 1, 2, 2 (5S, 16S, 23S)
            complete rRNAs                    :: 1 (5S)
            partial rRNAs                     :: 2, 2 (16S, 23S)
            tRNAs                             :: 34
            ncRNAs                            :: 4
            Pseudo Genes (total)              :: 337
            Pseudo Genes (ambiguous residues) :: 0 of 337
            Pseudo Genes (frameshifted)       :: 7 of 337
            Pseudo Genes (incomplete)         :: 328 of 337
            Pseudo Genes (internal stop)      :: 3 of 337
            Pseudo Genes (multiple problems)  :: 1 of 337
            ##Genome-Annotation-Data-END##
FEATURES             Location/Qualifiers
     source          1..258
                     /organism="Rickettsiella grylli"
                     /mol_type="genomic DNA"
                     /strain="TrM1"
                     /isolation_source="SUNY Oswego Rice Creek Field Station"
                     /host="Trachelipus rathkei"
                     /db_xref="taxon:59196"
                     /country="USA: Oswego, New York"
                     /collection_date="May-2013"
     gene            complement(1..258)
                     /locus_tag="BEV13_00135"
                     /pseudo
     CDS             complement(1..258)
                     /locus_tag="BEV13_00135"
                     /inference="COORDINATES: ab initio prediction:GeneMarkS+"
                     /note="incomplete; too short partial abutting assembly
                     gap; missing start and stop; Derived by automated
                     computational analysis using gene prediction method:
                     GeneMarkS+."
                     /pseudo
                     /codon_start=2
                     /transl_table=11
                     /product="hypothetical protein"
BASE COUNT       75 a     33 c     40 g    110 t
ORIGIN      
        1 atagcttcgg cctgtttgtt gccaacacct tcaatttgtg ccttcgcttt attaaaattc
       61 tgattaaaag ggagatcata atcttgaata gcttttataa caggctttat aattaaatcg
      121 gcttcattag ttttggtata gattacggaa atttttaata aatcattgta gtttattgga
      181 tagttattga tttgttgttc gaataattgt tttgtaaagt tttgataaat tttaaccaca
      241 ttttcattac gttctaac
//
LOCUS       contig_426               258 bp    DNA     linear   BCT 05-AUG-2016
DEFINITION  Rickettsiella grylli strain TrM1, whole genome shotgun sequence.
ACCESSION   
VERSION
DBLINK      BioProject: PRJNA336565
            BioSample: SAMN05513358
KEYWORDS    WGS.
SOURCE      Rickettsiella grylli
  ORGANISM  Rickettsiella grylli
            Bacteria; Proteobacteria; Gammaproteobacteria; Legionellales;
            Coxiellaceae; Rickettsiella.
REFERENCE   1  (bases 1 to 258)
  AUTHORS   Chandler,C.H. and Wang,Y.
  TITLE     Candidate pathogenicity islands in the genome of 'Candidatus
            Rickettsiella isopodorum', an intracellular bacterium infecting
            terrestrial isopod crustaceans
  JOURNAL   Unpublished
REFERENCE   2  (bases 1 to 258)
  AUTHORS   Chandler,C.H. and Wang,Y.
  TITLE     Direct Submission
  JOURNAL   Submitted (05-AUG-2016) Department of Biological Sciences, SUNY
            Oswego, 30 Centennial Dr., Oswego, NY 13126, USA
COMMENT     Annotation was added by the NCBI Prokaryotic Genome Annotation
            Pipeline (released 2013). Information about the Pipeline can be
            found here: https://www.ncbi.nlm.nih.gov/genome/annotation_prok/
            
            ##Genome-Assembly-Data-START##
            Assembly Method        :: SOAPdenovo v. 2.01
            Genome Representation  :: Full
            Expected Final Version :: Yes
            Genome Coverage        :: 20.0x
            Sequencing Technology  :: Illumina HiSeq
            ##Genome-Assembly-Data-END##
            
            ##Genome-Annotation-Data-START##
            Annotation Provider               :: NCBI
            Annotation Date                   :: 08/09/2016 11:20:01
            Annotation Pipeline               :: NCBI Prokaryotic Genome
                                                 Annotation Pipeline
            Annotation Method                 :: Best-placed reference protein
                                                 set; GeneMarkS+
            Annotation Software revision      :: 3.3
            Features Annotated                :: Gene; CDS; rRNA; tRNA; ncRNA;
                                                 repeat_region
            Genes (total)                     :: 1,454
            CDS (total)                       :: 1,411
            Genes (coding)                    :: 1,074
            CDS (coding)                      :: 1,074
            Genes (RNA)                       :: 43
            rRNAs                             :: 1, 2, 2 (5S, 16S, 23S)
            complete rRNAs                    :: 1 (5S)
            partial rRNAs                     :: 2, 2 (16S, 23S)
            tRNAs                             :: 34
            ncRNAs                            :: 4
            Pseudo Genes (total)              :: 337
            Pseudo Genes (ambiguous residues) :: 0 of 337
            Pseudo Genes (frameshifted)       :: 7 of 337
            Pseudo Genes (incomplete)         :: 328 of 337
            Pseudo Genes (internal stop)      :: 3 of 337
            Pseudo Genes (multiple problems)  :: 1 of 337
            ##Genome-Annotation-Data-END##
FEATURES             Location/Qualifiers
     source          1..258
                     /organism="Rickettsiella grylli"
                     /mol_type="genomic DNA"
                     /strain="TrM1"
                     /isolation_source="SUNY Oswego Rice Creek Field Station"
                     /host="Trachelipus rathkei"
                     /db_xref="taxon:59196"
                     /country="USA: Oswego, New York"
                     /collection_date="May-2013"
     gene            1..258
                     /locus_tag="BEV13_00140"
                     /pseudo
     CDS             1..258
                     /locus_tag="BEV13_00140"
                     /inference="COORDINATES: ab initio prediction:GeneMarkS+"
                     /note="incomplete; too short partial abutting assembly
                     gap; missing start and stop; Derived by automated
                     computational analysis using gene prediction method:
                     GeneMarkS+."
                     /pseudo
                     /codon_start=3
                     /transl_table=11
                     /product="MFS transporter"
BASE COUNT       70 a     39 c     47 g    102 t
ORIGIN      
        1 tcaataaacg ggtttctgtt atgttgacac agggttttat tgcattcatt tctagtctat
       61 tgattattta tatcaatcag tttccgcttt ggttattggg cgttttatta tttatatttg
      121 ggtttagtac cagtgcattt atgttaggtt tcacattagg cagagaatta aataaaataa
      181 ccgttgcagc aacgatcatc gctttaatta atacaggtga tattatcttt agtgcgctca
      241 cccaaccttt aataggga
//
LOCUS       contig_427               258 bp    DNA     linear   BCT 05-AUG-2016
DEFINITION  Rickettsiella grylli strain TrM1, whole genome shotgun sequence.
ACCESSION   
VERSION
DBLINK      BioProject: PRJNA336565
            BioSample: SAMN05513358
KEYWORDS    WGS.
SOURCE      Rickettsiella grylli
  ORGANISM  Rickettsiella grylli
            Bacteria; Proteobacteria; Gammaproteobacteria; Legionellales;
            Coxiellaceae; Rickettsiella.
REFERENCE   1  (bases 1 to 258)
  AUTHORS   Chandler,C.H. and Wang,Y.
  TITLE     Candidate pathogenicity islands in the genome of 'Candidatus
            Rickettsiella isopodorum', an intracellular bacterium infecting
            terrestrial isopod crustaceans
  JOURNAL   Unpublished
REFERENCE   2  (bases 1 to 258)
  AUTHORS   Chandler,C.H. and Wang,Y.
  TITLE     Direct Submission
  JOURNAL   Submitted (05-AUG-2016) Department of Biological Sciences, SUNY
            Oswego, 30 Centennial Dr., Oswego, NY 13126, USA
COMMENT     Annotation was added by the NCBI Prokaryotic Genome Annotation
            Pipeline (released 2013). Information about the Pipeline can be
            found here: https://www.ncbi.nlm.nih.gov/genome/annotation_prok/
            
            ##Genome-Assembly-Data-START##
            Assembly Method        :: SOAPdenovo v. 2.01
            Genome Representation  :: Full
            Expected Final Version :: Yes
            Genome Coverage        :: 20.0x
            Sequencing Technology  :: Illumina HiSeq
            ##Genome-Assembly-Data-END##
            
            ##Genome-Annotation-Data-START##
            Annotation Provider               :: NCBI
            Annotation Date                   :: 08/09/2016 11:20:01
            Annotation Pipeline               :: NCBI Prokaryotic Genome
                                                 Annotation Pipeline
            Annotation Method                 :: Best-placed reference protein
                                                 set; GeneMarkS+
            Annotation Software revision      :: 3.3
            Features Annotated                :: Gene; CDS; rRNA; tRNA; ncRNA;
                                                 repeat_region
            Genes (total)                     :: 1,454
            CDS (total)                       :: 1,411
            Genes (coding)                    :: 1,074
            CDS (coding)                      :: 1,074
            Genes (RNA)                       :: 43
            rRNAs                             :: 1, 2, 2 (5S, 16S, 23S)
            complete rRNAs                    :: 1 (5S)
            partial rRNAs                     :: 2, 2 (16S, 23S)
            tRNAs                             :: 34
            ncRNAs                            :: 4
            Pseudo Genes (total)              :: 337
            Pseudo Genes (ambiguous residues) :: 0 of 337
            Pseudo Genes (frameshifted)       :: 7 of 337
            Pseudo Genes (incomplete)         :: 328 of 337
            Pseudo Genes (internal stop)      :: 3 of 337
            Pseudo Genes (multiple problems)  :: 1 of 337
            ##Genome-Annotation-Data-END##
FEATURES             Location/Qualifiers
     source          1..258
                     /organism="Rickettsiella grylli"
                     /mol_type="genomic DNA"
                     /strain="TrM1"
                     /isolation_source="SUNY Oswego Rice Creek Field Station"
                     /host="Trachelipus rathkei"
                     /db_xref="taxon:59196"
                     /country="USA: Oswego, New York"
                     /collection_date="May-2013"
     gene            1..185
                     /locus_tag="BEV13_00145"
                     /pseudo
     CDS             1..185
                     /locus_tag="BEV13_00145"
                     /inference="COORDINATES: ab initio prediction:GeneMarkS+"
                     /note="incomplete; too short partial abutting assembly
                     gap; missing start; Derived by automated computational
                     analysis using gene prediction method: GeneMarkS+."
                     /pseudo
                     /codon_start=3
                     /transl_table=11
                     /product="hypothetical protein"
BASE COUNT       67 a     46 c     50 g     95 t
ORIGIN      
        1 ttagtgcgct cacccaacct ttaataggga agttattaga tgccaattgg cgcggtggcg
       61 tgatatccgg cgtacccggt ttttcttccg tggaatacca tcatgccttg agcattttgc
      121 ccatctatat tgtattgtct ttagtgttat tattttttat gcgtgatcga gacccaaaca
      181 aatagaaaat taaatttatt tttttcaaga tttacgggat taaattggcg ataacattcg
      241 ttttataatc tgattgca
//
LOCUS       contig_428               260 bp    DNA     linear   BCT 05-AUG-2016
DEFINITION  Rickettsiella grylli strain TrM1, whole genome shotgun sequence.
ACCESSION   
VERSION
DBLINK      BioProject: PRJNA336565
            BioSample: SAMN05513358
KEYWORDS    WGS.
SOURCE      Rickettsiella grylli
  ORGANISM  Rickettsiella grylli
            Bacteria; Proteobacteria; Gammaproteobacteria; Legionellales;
            Coxiellaceae; Rickettsiella.
REFERENCE   1  (bases 1 to 260)
  AUTHORS   Chandler,C.H. and Wang,Y.
  TITLE     Candidate pathogenicity islands in the genome of 'Candidatus
            Rickettsiella isopodorum', an intracellular bacterium infecting
            terrestrial isopod crustaceans
  JOURNAL   Unpublished
REFERENCE   2  (bases 1 to 260)
  AUTHORS   Chandler,C.H. and Wang,Y.
  TITLE     Direct Submission
  JOURNAL   Submitted (05-AUG-2016) Department of Biological Sciences, SUNY
            Oswego, 30 Centennial Dr., Oswego, NY 13126, USA
COMMENT     Annotation was added by the NCBI Prokaryotic Genome Annotation
            Pipeline (released 2013). Information about the Pipeline can be
            found here: https://www.ncbi.nlm.nih.gov/genome/annotation_prok/
            
            ##Genome-Assembly-Data-START##
            Assembly Method        :: SOAPdenovo v. 2.01
            Genome Representation  :: Full
            Expected Final Version :: Yes
            Genome Coverage        :: 20.0x
            Sequencing Technology  :: Illumina HiSeq
            ##Genome-Assembly-Data-END##
            
            ##Genome-Annotation-Data-START##
            Annotation Provider               :: NCBI
            Annotation Date                   :: 08/09/2016 11:20:01
            Annotation Pipeline               :: NCBI Prokaryotic Genome
                                                 Annotation Pipeline
            Annotation Method                 :: Best-placed reference protein
                                                 set; GeneMarkS+
            Annotation Software revision      :: 3.3
            Features Annotated                :: Gene; CDS; rRNA; tRNA; ncRNA;
                                                 repeat_region
            Genes (total)                     :: 1,454
            CDS (total)                       :: 1,411
            Genes (coding)                    :: 1,074
            CDS (coding)                      :: 1,074
            Genes (RNA)                       :: 43
            rRNAs                             :: 1, 2, 2 (5S, 16S, 23S)
            complete rRNAs                    :: 1 (5S)
            partial rRNAs                     :: 2, 2 (16S, 23S)
            tRNAs                             :: 34
            ncRNAs                            :: 4
            Pseudo Genes (total)              :: 337
            Pseudo Genes (ambiguous residues) :: 0 of 337
            Pseudo Genes (frameshifted)       :: 7 of 337
            Pseudo Genes (incomplete)         :: 328 of 337
            Pseudo Genes (internal stop)      :: 3 of 337
            Pseudo Genes (multiple problems)  :: 1 of 337
            ##Genome-Annotation-Data-END##
FEATURES             Location/Qualifiers
     source          1..260
                     /organism="Rickettsiella grylli"
                     /mol_type="genomic DNA"
                     /strain="TrM1"
                     /isolation_source="SUNY Oswego Rice Creek Field Station"
                     /host="Trachelipus rathkei"
                     /db_xref="taxon:59196"
                     /country="USA: Oswego, New York"
                     /collection_date="May-2013"
     gene            1..260
                     /locus_tag="BEV13_00150"
                     /pseudo
     CDS             1..260
                     /locus_tag="BEV13_00150"
                     /inference="EXISTENCE: similar to AA
                     sequence:RefSeq:WP_006035107.1"
                     /note="incomplete; too short partial abutting assembly
                     gap; missing start and stop; Derived by automated
                     computational analysis using gene prediction method:
                     Protein Homology."
                     /pseudo
                     /codon_start=2
                     /transl_table=11
                     /product="taurine catabolism dioxygenase TauD"
BASE COUNT      104 a     31 c     39 g     86 t
ORIGIN      
        1 aggaattttg cacgctcata atgaaaaaga tagttttata tggaatatta agatatcgag
       61 agaaaataaa aaacaattgc ctagatcaca taaagattat gaatttcact ttcatactga
      121 ttgttcctat gaagaaaatg tacctgatta ttttgcacta tatgtattac atgcagatca
      181 aaaaatggga ggtagcaatt taattgttga tagtaaaata ttacttaatt cgttatctaa
      241 agaaactctc aaagtattac
//
LOCUS       contig_429               261 bp    DNA     linear   BCT 05-AUG-2016
DEFINITION  Rickettsiella grylli strain TrM1, whole genome shotgun sequence.
ACCESSION   
VERSION
DBLINK      BioProject: PRJNA336565
            BioSample: SAMN05513358
KEYWORDS    WGS.
SOURCE      Rickettsiella grylli
  ORGANISM  Rickettsiella grylli
            Bacteria; Proteobacteria; Gammaproteobacteria; Legionellales;
            Coxiellaceae; Rickettsiella.
REFERENCE   1  (bases 1 to 261)
  AUTHORS   Chandler,C.H. and Wang,Y.
  TITLE     Candidate pathogenicity islands in the genome of 'Candidatus
            Rickettsiella isopodorum', an intracellular bacterium infecting
            terrestrial isopod crustaceans
  JOURNAL   Unpublished
REFERENCE   2  (bases 1 to 261)
  AUTHORS   Chandler,C.H. and Wang,Y.
  TITLE     Direct Submission
  JOURNAL   Submitted (05-AUG-2016) Department of Biological Sciences, SUNY
            Oswego, 30 Centennial Dr., Oswego, NY 13126, USA
COMMENT     Annotation was added by the NCBI Prokaryotic Genome Annotation
            Pipeline (released 2013). Information about the Pipeline can be
            found here: https://www.ncbi.nlm.nih.gov/genome/annotation_prok/
            
            ##Genome-Assembly-Data-START##
            Assembly Method        :: SOAPdenovo v. 2.01
            Genome Representation  :: Full
            Expected Final Version :: Yes
            Genome Coverage        :: 20.0x
            Sequencing Technology  :: Illumina HiSeq
            ##Genome-Assembly-Data-END##
            
            ##Genome-Annotation-Data-START##
            Annotation Provider               :: NCBI
            Annotation Date                   :: 08/09/2016 11:20:01
            Annotation Pipeline               :: NCBI Prokaryotic Genome
                                                 Annotation Pipeline
            Annotation Method                 :: Best-placed reference protein
                                                 set; GeneMarkS+
            Annotation Software revision      :: 3.3
            Features Annotated                :: Gene; CDS; rRNA; tRNA; ncRNA;
                                                 repeat_region
            Genes (total)                     :: 1,454
            CDS (total)                       :: 1,411
            Genes (coding)                    :: 1,074
            CDS (coding)                      :: 1,074
            Genes (RNA)                       :: 43
            rRNAs                             :: 1, 2, 2 (5S, 16S, 23S)
            complete rRNAs                    :: 1 (5S)
            partial rRNAs                     :: 2, 2 (16S, 23S)
            tRNAs                             :: 34
            ncRNAs                            :: 4
            Pseudo Genes (total)              :: 337
            Pseudo Genes (ambiguous residues) :: 0 of 337
            Pseudo Genes (frameshifted)       :: 7 of 337
            Pseudo Genes (incomplete)         :: 328 of 337
            Pseudo Genes (internal stop)      :: 3 of 337
            Pseudo Genes (multiple problems)  :: 1 of 337
            ##Genome-Annotation-Data-END##
FEATURES             Location/Qualifiers
     source          1..261
                     /organism="Rickettsiella grylli"
                     /mol_type="genomic DNA"
                     /strain="TrM1"
                     /isolation_source="SUNY Oswego Rice Creek Field Station"
                     /host="Trachelipus rathkei"
                     /db_xref="taxon:59196"
                     /country="USA: Oswego, New York"
                     /collection_date="May-2013"
BASE COUNT       87 a     56 c     35 g     83 t
ORIGIN      
        1 ttccttattt gtcgttaaac agatatgtct atattatcat tcattatcta aaatgataat
       61 aggaaatctc aattgttaac aagcgttcca tatcgaatcg tccacgcacc atactactca
      121 taccagtgac ggcaaaaaca gctacagtta ttggcctatt taaagaaaat gagaccagtt
      181 aaattcagga tcaatatcct ccaaaagcca catgaatgcc cccgctgttt gcaatggctt
      241 tttatccaat tttttatata c
//
LOCUS       contig_430               265 bp    DNA     linear   BCT 05-AUG-2016
DEFINITION  Rickettsiella grylli strain TrM1, whole genome shotgun sequence.
ACCESSION   
VERSION
DBLINK      BioProject: PRJNA336565
            BioSample: SAMN05513358
KEYWORDS    WGS.
SOURCE      Rickettsiella grylli
  ORGANISM  Rickettsiella grylli
            Bacteria; Proteobacteria; Gammaproteobacteria; Legionellales;
            Coxiellaceae; Rickettsiella.
REFERENCE   1  (bases 1 to 265)
  AUTHORS   Chandler,C.H. and Wang,Y.
  TITLE     Candidate pathogenicity islands in the genome of 'Candidatus
            Rickettsiella isopodorum', an intracellular bacterium infecting
            terrestrial isopod crustaceans
  JOURNAL   Unpublished
REFERENCE   2  (bases 1 to 265)
  AUTHORS   Chandler,C.H. and Wang,Y.
  TITLE     Direct Submission
  JOURNAL   Submitted (05-AUG-2016) Department of Biological Sciences, SUNY
            Oswego, 30 Centennial Dr., Oswego, NY 13126, USA
COMMENT     Annotation was added by the NCBI Prokaryotic Genome Annotation
            Pipeline (released 2013). Information about the Pipeline can be
            found here: https://www.ncbi.nlm.nih.gov/genome/annotation_prok/
            
            ##Genome-Assembly-Data-START##
            Assembly Method        :: SOAPdenovo v. 2.01
            Genome Representation  :: Full
            Expected Final Version :: Yes
            Genome Coverage        :: 20.0x
            Sequencing Technology  :: Illumina HiSeq
            ##Genome-Assembly-Data-END##
            
            ##Genome-Annotation-Data-START##
            Annotation Provider               :: NCBI
            Annotation Date                   :: 08/09/2016 11:20:01
            Annotation Pipeline               :: NCBI Prokaryotic Genome
                                                 Annotation Pipeline
            Annotation Method                 :: Best-placed reference protein
                                                 set; GeneMarkS+
            Annotation Software revision      :: 3.3
            Features Annotated                :: Gene; CDS; rRNA; tRNA; ncRNA;
                                                 repeat_region
            Genes (total)                     :: 1,454
            CDS (total)                       :: 1,411
            Genes (coding)                    :: 1,074
            CDS (coding)                      :: 1,074
            Genes (RNA)                       :: 43
            rRNAs                             :: 1, 2, 2 (5S, 16S, 23S)
            complete rRNAs                    :: 1 (5S)
            partial rRNAs                     :: 2, 2 (16S, 23S)
            tRNAs                             :: 34
            ncRNAs                            :: 4
            Pseudo Genes (total)              :: 337
            Pseudo Genes (ambiguous residues) :: 0 of 337
            Pseudo Genes (frameshifted)       :: 7 of 337
            Pseudo Genes (incomplete)         :: 328 of 337
            Pseudo Genes (internal stop)      :: 3 of 337
            Pseudo Genes (multiple problems)  :: 1 of 337
            ##Genome-Annotation-Data-END##
FEATURES             Location/Qualifiers
     source          1..265
                     /organism="Rickettsiella grylli"
                     /mol_type="genomic DNA"
                     /strain="TrM1"
                     /isolation_source="SUNY Oswego Rice Creek Field Station"
                     /host="Trachelipus rathkei"
                     /db_xref="taxon:59196"
                     /country="USA: Oswego, New York"
                     /collection_date="May-2013"
     gene            complement(1..237)
                     /locus_tag="BEV13_00155"
                     /pseudo
     CDS             complement(1..237)
                     /locus_tag="BEV13_00155"
                     /inference="COORDINATES: ab initio prediction:GeneMarkS+"
                     /note="incomplete; too short partial abutting assembly
                     gap; missing stop; Derived by automated computational
                     analysis using gene prediction method: GeneMarkS+."
                     /pseudo
                     /codon_start=1
                     /transl_table=11
                     /product="hypothetical protein"
BASE COUNT       57 a     77 c     47 g     84 t
ORIGIN      
        1 acccgcacct gttagttcaa taggtccact tcctccgacg tgaaatcctt cggcatcctc
       61 ggctcccgat acattaatct ttgttccctt gagttcgacg ttgccgctac tcgtttccgc
      121 ggttgaaaac cctgttgcgg cttgtccatt tccatctacc gtgattgtgc ctgcatctat
      181 tttaatagca ccacttcctg agcaaagaac tccttgagct aaaataccac cgatcacttc
      241 aattttagga tttctagctg tgtaa
//
LOCUS       contig_431               268 bp    DNA     linear   BCT 05-AUG-2016
DEFINITION  Rickettsiella grylli strain TrM1, whole genome shotgun sequence.
ACCESSION   
VERSION
DBLINK      BioProject: PRJNA336565
            BioSample: SAMN05513358
KEYWORDS    WGS.
SOURCE      Rickettsiella grylli
  ORGANISM  Rickettsiella grylli
            Bacteria; Proteobacteria; Gammaproteobacteria; Legionellales;
            Coxiellaceae; Rickettsiella.
REFERENCE   1  (bases 1 to 268)
  AUTHORS   Chandler,C.H. and Wang,Y.
  TITLE     Candidate pathogenicity islands in the genome of 'Candidatus
            Rickettsiella isopodorum', an intracellular bacterium infecting
            terrestrial isopod crustaceans
  JOURNAL   Unpublished
REFERENCE   2  (bases 1 to 268)
  AUTHORS   Chandler,C.H. and Wang,Y.
  TITLE     Direct Submission
  JOURNAL   Submitted (05-AUG-2016) Department of Biological Sciences, SUNY
            Oswego, 30 Centennial Dr., Oswego, NY 13126, USA
COMMENT     Annotation was added by the NCBI Prokaryotic Genome Annotation
            Pipeline (released 2013). Information about the Pipeline can be
            found here: https://www.ncbi.nlm.nih.gov/genome/annotation_prok/
            
            ##Genome-Assembly-Data-START##
            Assembly Method        :: SOAPdenovo v. 2.01
            Genome Representation  :: Full
            Expected Final Version :: Yes
            Genome Coverage        :: 20.0x
            Sequencing Technology  :: Illumina HiSeq
            ##Genome-Assembly-Data-END##
            
            ##Genome-Annotation-Data-START##
            Annotation Provider               :: NCBI
            Annotation Date                   :: 08/09/2016 11:20:01
            Annotation Pipeline               :: NCBI Prokaryotic Genome
                                                 Annotation Pipeline
            Annotation Method                 :: Best-placed reference protein
                                                 set; GeneMarkS+
            Annotation Software revision      :: 3.3
            Features Annotated                :: Gene; CDS; rRNA; tRNA; ncRNA;
                                                 repeat_region
            Genes (total)                     :: 1,454
            CDS (total)                       :: 1,411
            Genes (coding)                    :: 1,074
            CDS (coding)                      :: 1,074
            Genes (RNA)                       :: 43
            rRNAs                             :: 1, 2, 2 (5S, 16S, 23S)
            complete rRNAs                    :: 1 (5S)
            partial rRNAs                     :: 2, 2 (16S, 23S)
            tRNAs                             :: 34
            ncRNAs                            :: 4
            Pseudo Genes (total)              :: 337
            Pseudo Genes (ambiguous residues) :: 0 of 337
            Pseudo Genes (frameshifted)       :: 7 of 337
            Pseudo Genes (incomplete)         :: 328 of 337
            Pseudo Genes (internal stop)      :: 3 of 337
            Pseudo Genes (multiple problems)  :: 1 of 337
            ##Genome-Annotation-Data-END##
FEATURES             Location/Qualifiers
     source          1..268
                     /organism="Rickettsiella grylli"
                     /mol_type="genomic DNA"
                     /strain="TrM1"
                     /isolation_source="SUNY Oswego Rice Creek Field Station"
                     /host="Trachelipus rathkei"
                     /db_xref="taxon:59196"
                     /country="USA: Oswego, New York"
                     /collection_date="May-2013"
     gene            complement(1..268)
                     /locus_tag="BEV13_00160"
                     /pseudo
     CDS             complement(1..268)
                     /locus_tag="BEV13_00160"
                     /inference="COORDINATES: ab initio prediction:GeneMarkS+"
                     /note="incomplete; too short partial abutting assembly
                     gap; missing start and stop; Derived by automated
                     computational analysis using gene prediction method:
                     GeneMarkS+."
                     /pseudo
                     /codon_start=2
                     /transl_table=11
                     /product="hypothetical protein"
BASE COUNT       53 a     80 c     52 g     83 t
ORIGIN      
        1 acccgcacct gttagttcaa taggtccact tcctccgacg tcaagtcctc gcgttctatc
       61 accccccgac acattaatct ttgttccctt gagttcgacg ttgctgctac tcgtgctcgt
      121 ggttgaaaac cctgtggccg cggcttgtcc atttccatct accgtgattg tgcctgcctc
      181 tgttttaata gcaccacttc ctgaggaaag aactccttga gctgaagtac caccgatcac
      241 ttcaatttta ggatttctag ctgtgtaa
//
LOCUS       contig_432               270 bp    DNA     linear   BCT 05-AUG-2016
DEFINITION  Rickettsiella grylli strain TrM1, whole genome shotgun sequence.
ACCESSION   
VERSION
DBLINK      BioProject: PRJNA336565
            BioSample: SAMN05513358
KEYWORDS    WGS.
SOURCE      Rickettsiella grylli
  ORGANISM  Rickettsiella grylli
            Bacteria; Proteobacteria; Gammaproteobacteria; Legionellales;
            Coxiellaceae; Rickettsiella.
REFERENCE   1  (bases 1 to 270)
  AUTHORS   Chandler,C.H. and Wang,Y.
  TITLE     Candidate pathogenicity islands in the genome of 'Candidatus
            Rickettsiella isopodorum', an intracellular bacterium infecting
            terrestrial isopod crustaceans
  JOURNAL   Unpublished
REFERENCE   2  (bases 1 to 270)
  AUTHORS   Chandler,C.H. and Wang,Y.
  TITLE     Direct Submission
  JOURNAL   Submitted (05-AUG-2016) Department of Biological Sciences, SUNY
            Oswego, 30 Centennial Dr., Oswego, NY 13126, USA
COMMENT     Annotation was added by the NCBI Prokaryotic Genome Annotation
            Pipeline (released 2013). Information about the Pipeline can be
            found here: https://www.ncbi.nlm.nih.gov/genome/annotation_prok/
            
            ##Genome-Assembly-Data-START##
            Assembly Method        :: SOAPdenovo v. 2.01
            Genome Representation  :: Full
            Expected Final Version :: Yes
            Genome Coverage        :: 20.0x
            Sequencing Technology  :: Illumina HiSeq
            ##Genome-Assembly-Data-END##
            
            ##Genome-Annotation-Data-START##
            Annotation Provider               :: NCBI
            Annotation Date                   :: 08/09/2016 11:20:01
            Annotation Pipeline               :: NCBI Prokaryotic Genome
                                                 Annotation Pipeline
            Annotation Method                 :: Best-placed reference protein
                                                 set; GeneMarkS+
            Annotation Software revision      :: 3.3
            Features Annotated                :: Gene; CDS; rRNA; tRNA; ncRNA;
                                                 repeat_region
            Genes (total)                     :: 1,454
            CDS (total)                       :: 1,411
            Genes (coding)                    :: 1,074
            CDS (coding)                      :: 1,074
            Genes (RNA)                       :: 43
            rRNAs                             :: 1, 2, 2 (5S, 16S, 23S)
            complete rRNAs                    :: 1 (5S)
            partial rRNAs                     :: 2, 2 (16S, 23S)
            tRNAs                             :: 34
            ncRNAs                            :: 4
            Pseudo Genes (total)              :: 337
            Pseudo Genes (ambiguous residues) :: 0 of 337
            Pseudo Genes (frameshifted)       :: 7 of 337
            Pseudo Genes (incomplete)         :: 328 of 337
            Pseudo Genes (internal stop)      :: 3 of 337
            Pseudo Genes (multiple problems)  :: 1 of 337
            ##Genome-Annotation-Data-END##
FEATURES             Location/Qualifiers
     source          1..270
                     /organism="Rickettsiella grylli"
                     /mol_type="genomic DNA"
                     /strain="TrM1"
                     /isolation_source="SUNY Oswego Rice Creek Field Station"
                     /host="Trachelipus rathkei"
                     /db_xref="taxon:59196"
                     /country="USA: Oswego, New York"
                     /collection_date="May-2013"
     gene            complement(1..196)
                     /locus_tag="BEV13_00165"
                     /pseudo
     CDS             complement(1..196)
                     /locus_tag="BEV13_00165"
                     /inference="EXISTENCE: similar to AA
                     sequence:RefSeq:WP_006035118.1"
                     /note="incomplete; too short partial abutting assembly
                     gap; missing stop; Derived by automated computational
                     analysis using gene prediction method: Protein Homology."
                     /pseudo
                     /codon_start=1
                     /transl_table=11
                     /product="D-glycero-beta-D-manno-heptose-1,7-bisphosphate
                     7-phosphatase"
BASE COUNT       75 a     67 c     34 g     94 t
ORIGIN      
        1 cggtgtaaag accacgcccc acacccgctt gatttgttgc cacaacaacc gtataacctg
       61 tctggctcaa taacccaata gcctctaaac tacctggaag tggcaaccat tcttcaggtg
      121 ttttaatgta atttttcgat tcaacattga tgacaccatc ccgatccaga ataataaatg
      181 ctctattttt agccattttt tatctccttt taagtctttc ttaatctaga agacttatac
      241 tttcattttt ttcacccatt ttacagtata
//
LOCUS       contig_433               271 bp    DNA     linear   BCT 05-AUG-2016
DEFINITION  Rickettsiella grylli strain TrM1, whole genome shotgun sequence.
ACCESSION   
VERSION
DBLINK      BioProject: PRJNA336565
            BioSample: SAMN05513358
KEYWORDS    WGS.
SOURCE      Rickettsiella grylli
  ORGANISM  Rickettsiella grylli
            Bacteria; Proteobacteria; Gammaproteobacteria; Legionellales;
            Coxiellaceae; Rickettsiella.
REFERENCE   1  (bases 1 to 271)
  AUTHORS   Chandler,C.H. and Wang,Y.
  TITLE     Candidate pathogenicity islands in the genome of 'Candidatus
            Rickettsiella isopodorum', an intracellular bacterium infecting
            terrestrial isopod crustaceans
  JOURNAL   Unpublished
REFERENCE   2  (bases 1 to 271)
  AUTHORS   Chandler,C.H. and Wang,Y.
  TITLE     Direct Submission
  JOURNAL   Submitted (05-AUG-2016) Department of Biological Sciences, SUNY
            Oswego, 30 Centennial Dr., Oswego, NY 13126, USA
COMMENT     Annotation was added by the NCBI Prokaryotic Genome Annotation
            Pipeline (released 2013). Information about the Pipeline can be
            found here: https://www.ncbi.nlm.nih.gov/genome/annotation_prok/
            
            ##Genome-Assembly-Data-START##
            Assembly Method        :: SOAPdenovo v. 2.01
            Genome Representation  :: Full
            Expected Final Version :: Yes
            Genome Coverage        :: 20.0x
            Sequencing Technology  :: Illumina HiSeq
            ##Genome-Assembly-Data-END##
            
            ##Genome-Annotation-Data-START##
            Annotation Provider               :: NCBI
            Annotation Date                   :: 08/09/2016 11:20:01
            Annotation Pipeline               :: NCBI Prokaryotic Genome
                                                 Annotation Pipeline
            Annotation Method                 :: Best-placed reference protein
                                                 set; GeneMarkS+
            Annotation Software revision      :: 3.3
            Features Annotated                :: Gene; CDS; rRNA; tRNA; ncRNA;
                                                 repeat_region
            Genes (total)                     :: 1,454
            CDS (total)                       :: 1,411
            Genes (coding)                    :: 1,074
            CDS (coding)                      :: 1,074
            Genes (RNA)                       :: 43
            rRNAs                             :: 1, 2, 2 (5S, 16S, 23S)
            complete rRNAs                    :: 1 (5S)
            partial rRNAs                     :: 2, 2 (16S, 23S)
            tRNAs                             :: 34
            ncRNAs                            :: 4
            Pseudo Genes (total)              :: 337
            Pseudo Genes (ambiguous residues) :: 0 of 337
            Pseudo Genes (frameshifted)       :: 7 of 337
            Pseudo Genes (incomplete)         :: 328 of 337
            Pseudo Genes (internal stop)      :: 3 of 337
            Pseudo Genes (multiple problems)  :: 1 of 337
            ##Genome-Annotation-Data-END##
FEATURES             Location/Qualifiers
     source          1..271
                     /organism="Rickettsiella grylli"
                     /mol_type="genomic DNA"
                     /strain="TrM1"
                     /isolation_source="SUNY Oswego Rice Creek Field Station"
                     /host="Trachelipus rathkei"
                     /db_xref="taxon:59196"
                     /country="USA: Oswego, New York"
                     /collection_date="May-2013"
     gene            complement(1..149)
                     /locus_tag="BEV13_00170"
                     /pseudo
     CDS             complement(1..149)
                     /locus_tag="BEV13_00170"
                     /inference="COORDINATES: ab initio prediction:GeneMarkS+"
                     /note="incomplete; too short partial abutting assembly
                     gap; missing stop; Derived by automated computational
                     analysis using gene prediction method: GeneMarkS+."
                     /pseudo
                     /codon_start=1
                     /transl_table=11
                     /product="integrase"
BASE COUNT       74 a     63 c     35 g     99 t
ORIGIN      
        1 ccatatcttt cataagcacg tttccaacga tagaacgctt ccctagaaat accaaaatat
       61 cggcacgtct tgctgacatt acctgactcc tgagcatgct gaagtacttt gcatttacgg
      121 tttatatctc ttttcgcttt attattcatg aatatctcct aggctttgac aacagtttaa
      181 caaaaactgt caaccctagt tatgacatcc acaattttat ttacaggctc ttttttcgtt
      241 taaatttttt atacacctcg ttatcattgc g
//
LOCUS       contig_434               272 bp    DNA     linear   BCT 05-AUG-2016
DEFINITION  Rickettsiella grylli strain TrM1, whole genome shotgun sequence.
ACCESSION   
VERSION
DBLINK      BioProject: PRJNA336565
            BioSample: SAMN05513358
KEYWORDS    WGS.
SOURCE      Rickettsiella grylli
  ORGANISM  Rickettsiella grylli
            Bacteria; Proteobacteria; Gammaproteobacteria; Legionellales;
            Coxiellaceae; Rickettsiella.
REFERENCE   1  (bases 1 to 272)
  AUTHORS   Chandler,C.H. and Wang,Y.
  TITLE     Candidate pathogenicity islands in the genome of 'Candidatus
            Rickettsiella isopodorum', an intracellular bacterium infecting
            terrestrial isopod crustaceans
  JOURNAL   Unpublished
REFERENCE   2  (bases 1 to 272)
  AUTHORS   Chandler,C.H. and Wang,Y.
  TITLE     Direct Submission
  JOURNAL   Submitted (05-AUG-2016) Department of Biological Sciences, SUNY
            Oswego, 30 Centennial Dr., Oswego, NY 13126, USA
COMMENT     Annotation was added by the NCBI Prokaryotic Genome Annotation
            Pipeline (released 2013). Information about the Pipeline can be
            found here: https://www.ncbi.nlm.nih.gov/genome/annotation_prok/
            
            ##Genome-Assembly-Data-START##
            Assembly Method        :: SOAPdenovo v. 2.01
            Genome Representation  :: Full
            Expected Final Version :: Yes
            Genome Coverage        :: 20.0x
            Sequencing Technology  :: Illumina HiSeq
            ##Genome-Assembly-Data-END##
            
            ##Genome-Annotation-Data-START##
            Annotation Provider               :: NCBI
            Annotation Date                   :: 08/09/2016 11:20:01
            Annotation Pipeline               :: NCBI Prokaryotic Genome
                                                 Annotation Pipeline
            Annotation Method                 :: Best-placed reference protein
                                                 set; GeneMarkS+
            Annotation Software revision      :: 3.3
            Features Annotated                :: Gene; CDS; rRNA; tRNA; ncRNA;
                                                 repeat_region
            Genes (total)                     :: 1,454
            CDS (total)                       :: 1,411
            Genes (coding)                    :: 1,074
            CDS (coding)                      :: 1,074
            Genes (RNA)                       :: 43
            rRNAs                             :: 1, 2, 2 (5S, 16S, 23S)
            complete rRNAs                    :: 1 (5S)
            partial rRNAs                     :: 2, 2 (16S, 23S)
            tRNAs                             :: 34
            ncRNAs                            :: 4
            Pseudo Genes (total)              :: 337
            Pseudo Genes (ambiguous residues) :: 0 of 337
            Pseudo Genes (frameshifted)       :: 7 of 337
            Pseudo Genes (incomplete)         :: 328 of 337
            Pseudo Genes (internal stop)      :: 3 of 337
            Pseudo Genes (multiple problems)  :: 1 of 337
            ##Genome-Annotation-Data-END##
FEATURES             Location/Qualifiers
     source          1..272
                     /organism="Rickettsiella grylli"
                     /mol_type="genomic DNA"
                     /strain="TrM1"
                     /isolation_source="SUNY Oswego Rice Creek Field Station"
                     /host="Trachelipus rathkei"
                     /db_xref="taxon:59196"
                     /country="USA: Oswego, New York"
                     /collection_date="May-2013"
     gene            complement(1..272)
                     /locus_tag="BEV13_00175"
                     /pseudo
     CDS             complement(1..272)
                     /locus_tag="BEV13_00175"
                     /inference="COORDINATES: ab initio prediction:GeneMarkS+"
                     /note="incomplete; too short partial abutting assembly
                     gap; missing start and stop; Derived by automated
                     computational analysis using gene prediction method:
                     GeneMarkS+."
                     /pseudo
                     /codon_start=2
                     /transl_table=11
                     /product="hypothetical protein"
BASE COUNT       79 a     80 c     34 g     79 t
ORIGIN      
        1 taattgaact tgctccactg acagtcactt cgccctctcc attagtttgt aaacccacca
       61 catcatcgtc tccgttcaca ttaatcacac tgccatcatt gagtgcaaaa gccccacccc
      121 caatagaact cactccaacc aaaccatctc ctgttacatt gattacatta actgagcttt
      181 gattagtaag gttaattgga ccactactcg ttgaattaat acctgtacta ataccattga
      241 tctcactcgc attactgatc aagctagtag cc
//
LOCUS       contig_435               288 bp    DNA     linear   BCT 05-AUG-2016
DEFINITION  Rickettsiella grylli strain TrM1, whole genome shotgun sequence.
ACCESSION   
VERSION
DBLINK      BioProject: PRJNA336565
            BioSample: SAMN05513358
KEYWORDS    WGS.
SOURCE      Rickettsiella grylli
  ORGANISM  Rickettsiella grylli
            Bacteria; Proteobacteria; Gammaproteobacteria; Legionellales;
            Coxiellaceae; Rickettsiella.
REFERENCE   1  (bases 1 to 288)
  AUTHORS   Chandler,C.H. and Wang,Y.
  TITLE     Candidate pathogenicity islands in the genome of 'Candidatus
            Rickettsiella isopodorum', an intracellular bacterium infecting
            terrestrial isopod crustaceans
  JOURNAL   Unpublished
REFERENCE   2  (bases 1 to 288)
  AUTHORS   Chandler,C.H. and Wang,Y.
  TITLE     Direct Submission
  JOURNAL   Submitted (05-AUG-2016) Department of Biological Sciences, SUNY
            Oswego, 30 Centennial Dr., Oswego, NY 13126, USA
COMMENT     Annotation was added by the NCBI Prokaryotic Genome Annotation
            Pipeline (released 2013). Information about the Pipeline can be
            found here: https://www.ncbi.nlm.nih.gov/genome/annotation_prok/
            
            ##Genome-Assembly-Data-START##
            Assembly Method        :: SOAPdenovo v. 2.01
            Genome Representation  :: Full
            Expected Final Version :: Yes
            Genome Coverage        :: 20.0x
            Sequencing Technology  :: Illumina HiSeq
            ##Genome-Assembly-Data-END##
            
            ##Genome-Annotation-Data-START##
            Annotation Provider               :: NCBI
            Annotation Date                   :: 08/09/2016 11:20:01
            Annotation Pipeline               :: NCBI Prokaryotic Genome
                                                 Annotation Pipeline
            Annotation Method                 :: Best-placed reference protein
                                                 set; GeneMarkS+
            Annotation Software revision      :: 3.3
            Features Annotated                :: Gene; CDS; rRNA; tRNA; ncRNA;
                                                 repeat_region
            Genes (total)                     :: 1,454
            CDS (total)                       :: 1,411
            Genes (coding)                    :: 1,074
            CDS (coding)                      :: 1,074
            Genes (RNA)                       :: 43
            rRNAs                             :: 1, 2, 2 (5S, 16S, 23S)
            complete rRNAs                    :: 1 (5S)
            partial rRNAs                     :: 2, 2 (16S, 23S)
            tRNAs                             :: 34
            ncRNAs                            :: 4
            Pseudo Genes (total)              :: 337
            Pseudo Genes (ambiguous residues) :: 0 of 337
            Pseudo Genes (frameshifted)       :: 7 of 337
            Pseudo Genes (incomplete)         :: 328 of 337
            Pseudo Genes (internal stop)      :: 3 of 337
            Pseudo Genes (multiple problems)  :: 1 of 337
            ##Genome-Annotation-Data-END##
FEATURES             Location/Qualifiers
     source          1..288
                     /organism="Rickettsiella grylli"
                     /mol_type="genomic DNA"
                     /strain="TrM1"
                     /isolation_source="SUNY Oswego Rice Creek Field Station"
                     /host="Trachelipus rathkei"
                     /db_xref="taxon:59196"
                     /country="USA: Oswego, New York"
                     /collection_date="May-2013"
     gene            complement(1..288)
                     /locus_tag="BEV13_00180"
                     /pseudo
     CDS             complement(1..288)
                     /locus_tag="BEV13_00180"
                     /inference="COORDINATES: ab initio prediction:GeneMarkS+"
                     /note="incomplete; too short partial abutting assembly
                     gap; missing start and stop; Derived by automated
                     computational analysis using gene prediction method:
                     GeneMarkS+."
                     /pseudo
                     /codon_start=2
                     /transl_table=11
                     /product="hypothetical protein"
BASE COUNT       62 a     75 c     49 g    102 t
ORIGIN      
        1 cctccagtaa ccgtaatctg acttgtatct tgaacatcta atgctcggtt tggcgctgtg
       61 attatggtat tgattaagtc acccttactc gattgtttaa accaagcgcc tctcccacct
      121 gcaccgtcgt tttccacttc tatttgtgtt ccattcattt taataacagc agggccatct
      181 gctgataacc cagttgcttg tcctgttgca tttgccatca gtttgctact gcctatgtta
      241 acctctccag cacttgtttt ggaaaatgca gtaatattag tatctccc
//
LOCUS       contig_436               293 bp    DNA     linear   BCT 05-AUG-2016
DEFINITION  Rickettsiella grylli strain TrM1, whole genome shotgun sequence.
ACCESSION   
VERSION
DBLINK      BioProject: PRJNA336565
            BioSample: SAMN05513358
KEYWORDS    WGS.
SOURCE      Rickettsiella grylli
  ORGANISM  Rickettsiella grylli
            Bacteria; Proteobacteria; Gammaproteobacteria; Legionellales;
            Coxiellaceae; Rickettsiella.
REFERENCE   1  (bases 1 to 293)
  AUTHORS   Chandler,C.H. and Wang,Y.
  TITLE     Candidate pathogenicity islands in the genome of 'Candidatus
            Rickettsiella isopodorum', an intracellular bacterium infecting
            terrestrial isopod crustaceans
  JOURNAL   Unpublished
REFERENCE   2  (bases 1 to 293)
  AUTHORS   Chandler,C.H. and Wang,Y.
  TITLE     Direct Submission
  JOURNAL   Submitted (05-AUG-2016) Department of Biological Sciences, SUNY
            Oswego, 30 Centennial Dr., Oswego, NY 13126, USA
COMMENT     Annotation was added by the NCBI Prokaryotic Genome Annotation
            Pipeline (released 2013). Information about the Pipeline can be
            found here: https://www.ncbi.nlm.nih.gov/genome/annotation_prok/
            
            ##Genome-Assembly-Data-START##
            Assembly Method        :: SOAPdenovo v. 2.01
            Genome Representation  :: Full
            Expected Final Version :: Yes
            Genome Coverage        :: 20.0x
            Sequencing Technology  :: Illumina HiSeq
            ##Genome-Assembly-Data-END##
            
            ##Genome-Annotation-Data-START##
            Annotation Provider               :: NCBI
            Annotation Date                   :: 08/09/2016 11:20:01
            Annotation Pipeline               :: NCBI Prokaryotic Genome
                                                 Annotation Pipeline
            Annotation Method                 :: Best-placed reference protein
                                                 set; GeneMarkS+
            Annotation Software revision      :: 3.3
            Features Annotated                :: Gene; CDS; rRNA; tRNA; ncRNA;
                                                 repeat_region
            Genes (total)                     :: 1,454
            CDS (total)                       :: 1,411
            Genes (coding)                    :: 1,074
            CDS (coding)                      :: 1,074
            Genes (RNA)                       :: 43
            rRNAs                             :: 1, 2, 2 (5S, 16S, 23S)
            complete rRNAs                    :: 1 (5S)
            partial rRNAs                     :: 2, 2 (16S, 23S)
            tRNAs                             :: 34
            ncRNAs                            :: 4
            Pseudo Genes (total)              :: 337
            Pseudo Genes (ambiguous residues) :: 0 of 337
            Pseudo Genes (frameshifted)       :: 7 of 337
            Pseudo Genes (incomplete)         :: 328 of 337
            Pseudo Genes (internal stop)      :: 3 of 337
            Pseudo Genes (multiple problems)  :: 1 of 337
            ##Genome-Annotation-Data-END##
FEATURES             Location/Qualifiers
     source          1..293
                     /organism="Rickettsiella grylli"
                     /mol_type="genomic DNA"
                     /strain="TrM1"
                     /isolation_source="SUNY Oswego Rice Creek Field Station"
                     /host="Trachelipus rathkei"
                     /db_xref="taxon:59196"
                     /country="USA: Oswego, New York"
                     /collection_date="May-2013"
     gene            complement(1..293)
                     /locus_tag="BEV13_00185"
                     /pseudo
     CDS             complement(1..293)
                     /locus_tag="BEV13_00185"
                     /inference="EXISTENCE: similar to AA
                     sequence:RefSeq:WP_010597575.1"
                     /note="incomplete; too short partial abutting assembly
                     gap; missing start and stop; Derived by automated
                     computational analysis using gene prediction method:
                     Protein Homology."
                     /pseudo
                     /codon_start=2
                     /transl_table=11
                     /product="transposase"
BASE COUNT       67 a     57 c     52 g    117 t
ORIGIN      
        1 tagcaagcga taattcacct tcatgtcggc cttgttgtag acccttttgt aggccctttt
       61 gttctaattg ctgtgctatt gttcccatga attcttgttt gtactcttct tttaactgtt
      121 gggcaaaagt cataattgtt ttcctcgctg gttcttctgg aaaggcttta attagctctt
      181 caattaagtg ctgagcagcc ttcggttcac tgtcatcctg actcgtattt actatatagt
      241 ttaacatatc cataagatag gaaatattaa gctgtttgat tatattttgc aca
//
LOCUS       contig_437               294 bp    DNA     linear   BCT 05-AUG-2016
DEFINITION  Rickettsiella grylli strain TrM1, whole genome shotgun sequence.
ACCESSION   
VERSION
DBLINK      BioProject: PRJNA336565
            BioSample: SAMN05513358
KEYWORDS    WGS.
SOURCE      Rickettsiella grylli
  ORGANISM  Rickettsiella grylli
            Bacteria; Proteobacteria; Gammaproteobacteria; Legionellales;
            Coxiellaceae; Rickettsiella.
REFERENCE   1  (bases 1 to 294)
  AUTHORS   Chandler,C.H. and Wang,Y.
  TITLE     Candidate pathogenicity islands in the genome of 'Candidatus
            Rickettsiella isopodorum', an intracellular bacterium infecting
            terrestrial isopod crustaceans
  JOURNAL   Unpublished
REFERENCE   2  (bases 1 to 294)
  AUTHORS   Chandler,C.H. and Wang,Y.
  TITLE     Direct Submission
  JOURNAL   Submitted (05-AUG-2016) Department of Biological Sciences, SUNY
            Oswego, 30 Centennial Dr., Oswego, NY 13126, USA
COMMENT     Annotation was added by the NCBI Prokaryotic Genome Annotation
            Pipeline (released 2013). Information about the Pipeline can be
            found here: https://www.ncbi.nlm.nih.gov/genome/annotation_prok/
            
            ##Genome-Assembly-Data-START##
            Assembly Method        :: SOAPdenovo v. 2.01
            Genome Representation  :: Full
            Expected Final Version :: Yes
            Genome Coverage        :: 20.0x
            Sequencing Technology  :: Illumina HiSeq
            ##Genome-Assembly-Data-END##
            
            ##Genome-Annotation-Data-START##
            Annotation Provider               :: NCBI
            Annotation Date                   :: 08/09/2016 11:20:01
            Annotation Pipeline               :: NCBI Prokaryotic Genome
                                                 Annotation Pipeline
            Annotation Method                 :: Best-placed reference protein
                                                 set; GeneMarkS+
            Annotation Software revision      :: 3.3
            Features Annotated                :: Gene; CDS; rRNA; tRNA; ncRNA;
                                                 repeat_region
            Genes (total)                     :: 1,454
            CDS (total)                       :: 1,411
            Genes (coding)                    :: 1,074
            CDS (coding)                      :: 1,074
            Genes (RNA)                       :: 43
            rRNAs                             :: 1, 2, 2 (5S, 16S, 23S)
            complete rRNAs                    :: 1 (5S)
            partial rRNAs                     :: 2, 2 (16S, 23S)
            tRNAs                             :: 34
            ncRNAs                            :: 4
            Pseudo Genes (total)              :: 337
            Pseudo Genes (ambiguous residues) :: 0 of 337
            Pseudo Genes (frameshifted)       :: 7 of 337
            Pseudo Genes (incomplete)         :: 328 of 337
            Pseudo Genes (internal stop)      :: 3 of 337
            Pseudo Genes (multiple problems)  :: 1 of 337
            ##Genome-Annotation-Data-END##
FEATURES             Location/Qualifiers
     source          1..294
                     /organism="Rickettsiella grylli"
                     /mol_type="genomic DNA"
                     /strain="TrM1"
                     /isolation_source="SUNY Oswego Rice Creek Field Station"
                     /host="Trachelipus rathkei"
                     /db_xref="taxon:59196"
                     /country="USA: Oswego, New York"
                     /collection_date="May-2013"
     gene            1..188
                     /locus_tag="BEV13_00190"
                     /pseudo
     CDS             1..188
                     /locus_tag="BEV13_00190"
                     /inference="COORDINATES: ab initio prediction:GeneMarkS+"
                     /note="incomplete; too short partial abutting assembly
                     gap; missing start; Derived by automated computational
                     analysis using gene prediction method: GeneMarkS+."
                     /pseudo
                     /codon_start=3
                     /transl_table=11
                     /product="hypothetical protein"
BASE COUNT      122 a     32 c     59 g     81 t
ORIGIN      
        1 aaataattgg attaatctta atgaaaactg caaagcaaaa gagtcataaa ttggctagag
       61 tagcttgtga attacctgaa gagatggcta aagcttttaa agctaaagtg gcatctcaag
      121 gtctgaaaat tagggatgta atggttagtc taattagtga gtatctaaag aaaaataaca
      181 gcaattaaat atataattat aaggaagaat aacaatgtct gaaaagaaac aacgagcaaa
      241 ccacgattcc gcgtggaaag atattttaga tgtttatttt aaagagttca tgga
//
LOCUS       contig_438               299 bp    DNA     linear   BCT 05-AUG-2016
DEFINITION  Rickettsiella grylli strain TrM1, whole genome shotgun sequence.
ACCESSION   
VERSION
DBLINK      BioProject: PRJNA336565
            BioSample: SAMN05513358
KEYWORDS    WGS.
SOURCE      Rickettsiella grylli
  ORGANISM  Rickettsiella grylli
            Bacteria; Proteobacteria; Gammaproteobacteria; Legionellales;
            Coxiellaceae; Rickettsiella.
REFERENCE   1  (bases 1 to 299)
  AUTHORS   Chandler,C.H. and Wang,Y.
  TITLE     Candidate pathogenicity islands in the genome of 'Candidatus
            Rickettsiella isopodorum', an intracellular bacterium infecting
            terrestrial isopod crustaceans
  JOURNAL   Unpublished
REFERENCE   2  (bases 1 to 299)
  AUTHORS   Chandler,C.H. and Wang,Y.
  TITLE     Direct Submission
  JOURNAL   Submitted (05-AUG-2016) Department of Biological Sciences, SUNY
            Oswego, 30 Centennial Dr., Oswego, NY 13126, USA
COMMENT     Annotation was added by the NCBI Prokaryotic Genome Annotation
            Pipeline (released 2013). Information about the Pipeline can be
            found here: https://www.ncbi.nlm.nih.gov/genome/annotation_prok/
            
            ##Genome-Assembly-Data-START##
            Assembly Method        :: SOAPdenovo v. 2.01
            Genome Representation  :: Full
            Expected Final Version :: Yes
            Genome Coverage        :: 20.0x
            Sequencing Technology  :: Illumina HiSeq
            ##Genome-Assembly-Data-END##
            
            ##Genome-Annotation-Data-START##
            Annotation Provider               :: NCBI
            Annotation Date                   :: 08/09/2016 11:20:01
            Annotation Pipeline               :: NCBI Prokaryotic Genome
                                                 Annotation Pipeline
            Annotation Method                 :: Best-placed reference protein
                                                 set; GeneMarkS+
            Annotation Software revision      :: 3.3
            Features Annotated                :: Gene; CDS; rRNA; tRNA; ncRNA;
                                                 repeat_region
            Genes (total)                     :: 1,454
            CDS (total)                       :: 1,411
            Genes (coding)                    :: 1,074
            CDS (coding)                      :: 1,074
            Genes (RNA)                       :: 43
            rRNAs                             :: 1, 2, 2 (5S, 16S, 23S)
            complete rRNAs                    :: 1 (5S)
            partial rRNAs                     :: 2, 2 (16S, 23S)
            tRNAs                             :: 34
            ncRNAs                            :: 4
            Pseudo Genes (total)              :: 337
            Pseudo Genes (ambiguous residues) :: 0 of 337
            Pseudo Genes (frameshifted)       :: 7 of 337
            Pseudo Genes (incomplete)         :: 328 of 337
            Pseudo Genes (internal stop)      :: 3 of 337
            Pseudo Genes (multiple problems)  :: 1 of 337
            ##Genome-Annotation-Data-END##
FEATURES             Location/Qualifiers
     source          1..299
                     /organism="Rickettsiella grylli"
                     /mol_type="genomic DNA"
                     /strain="TrM1"
                     /isolation_source="SUNY Oswego Rice Creek Field Station"
                     /host="Trachelipus rathkei"
                     /db_xref="taxon:59196"
                     /country="USA: Oswego, New York"
                     /collection_date="May-2013"
BASE COUNT      119 a     51 c     43 g     86 t
ORIGIN      
        1 ccattacgtt aaaattaaat gcactgaata agaagataga agtagaaact tattatgaaa
       61 aaaatcatcg cttttggtgg gattaaaata atcagtccta ttctttccaa aaataaaatt
      121 aaaaagggcc gtaaaacggc ccaagggggt atatccgtgt tgagtaacgt ccttgtagca
      181 tccctgctta tactacatcc atgtagtgca gatatcctta tctattccat ataacataag
      241 gataaactaa ttaactttca aataaaaaat cctaacaaga ccattatcga aaattaata
//
LOCUS       contig_439               299 bp    DNA     linear   BCT 05-AUG-2016
DEFINITION  Rickettsiella grylli strain TrM1, whole genome shotgun sequence.
ACCESSION   
VERSION
DBLINK      BioProject: PRJNA336565
            BioSample: SAMN05513358
KEYWORDS    WGS.
SOURCE      Rickettsiella grylli
  ORGANISM  Rickettsiella grylli
            Bacteria; Proteobacteria; Gammaproteobacteria; Legionellales;
            Coxiellaceae; Rickettsiella.
REFERENCE   1  (bases 1 to 299)
  AUTHORS   Chandler,C.H. and Wang,Y.
  TITLE     Candidate pathogenicity islands in the genome of 'Candidatus
            Rickettsiella isopodorum', an intracellular bacterium infecting
            terrestrial isopod crustaceans
  JOURNAL   Unpublished
REFERENCE   2  (bases 1 to 299)
  AUTHORS   Chandler,C.H. and Wang,Y.
  TITLE     Direct Submission
  JOURNAL   Submitted (05-AUG-2016) Department of Biological Sciences, SUNY
            Oswego, 30 Centennial Dr., Oswego, NY 13126, USA
COMMENT     Annotation was added by the NCBI Prokaryotic Genome Annotation
            Pipeline (released 2013). Information about the Pipeline can be
            found here: https://www.ncbi.nlm.nih.gov/genome/annotation_prok/
            
            ##Genome-Assembly-Data-START##
            Assembly Method        :: SOAPdenovo v. 2.01
            Genome Representation  :: Full
            Expected Final Version :: Yes
            Genome Coverage        :: 20.0x
            Sequencing Technology  :: Illumina HiSeq
            ##Genome-Assembly-Data-END##
            
            ##Genome-Annotation-Data-START##
            Annotation Provider               :: NCBI
            Annotation Date                   :: 08/09/2016 11:20:01
            Annotation Pipeline               :: NCBI Prokaryotic Genome
                                                 Annotation Pipeline
            Annotation Method                 :: Best-placed reference protein
                                                 set; GeneMarkS+
            Annotation Software revision      :: 3.3
            Features Annotated                :: Gene; CDS; rRNA; tRNA; ncRNA;
                                                 repeat_region
            Genes (total)                     :: 1,454
            CDS (total)                       :: 1,411
            Genes (coding)                    :: 1,074
            CDS (coding)                      :: 1,074
            Genes (RNA)                       :: 43
            rRNAs                             :: 1, 2, 2 (5S, 16S, 23S)
            complete rRNAs                    :: 1 (5S)
            partial rRNAs                     :: 2, 2 (16S, 23S)
            tRNAs                             :: 34
            ncRNAs                            :: 4
            Pseudo Genes (total)              :: 337
            Pseudo Genes (ambiguous residues) :: 0 of 337
            Pseudo Genes (frameshifted)       :: 7 of 337
            Pseudo Genes (incomplete)         :: 328 of 337
            Pseudo Genes (internal stop)      :: 3 of 337
            Pseudo Genes (multiple problems)  :: 1 of 337
            ##Genome-Annotation-Data-END##
FEATURES             Location/Qualifiers
     source          1..299
                     /organism="Rickettsiella grylli"
                     /mol_type="genomic DNA"
                     /strain="TrM1"
                     /isolation_source="SUNY Oswego Rice Creek Field Station"
                     /host="Trachelipus rathkei"
                     /db_xref="taxon:59196"
                     /country="USA: Oswego, New York"
                     /collection_date="May-2013"
     gene            1..299
                     /locus_tag="BEV13_00195"
                     /pseudo
     CDS             1..299
                     /locus_tag="BEV13_00195"
                     /inference="COORDINATES: ab initio prediction:GeneMarkS+"
                     /note="incomplete; too short partial abutting assembly
                     gap; missing start; Derived by automated computational
                     analysis using gene prediction method: GeneMarkS+."
                     /pseudo
                     /codon_start=3
                     /transl_table=11
                     /product="hypothetical protein"
BASE COUNT      109 a     56 c     47 g     87 t
ORIGIN      
        1 taaaacaacc cgcaagtgat tatctatcac aggtttatca aatttcttac caactcaatg
       61 atttaataga agcattaaaa gatcttctat cccttattca agagtatacg aagtcctcac
      121 atacactgct tgataaggga catatacctg ttaaagatct tgaagatcta tacatttgcc
      181 aagttcaagg aattaagcac cttcgacaag ccgctaaagc tattgaagct tttaatggct
      241 ttgagatcta ttcaaaagct ttagaaaaat tagaaaacca ggaggtagct aatgcgtaa
//
LOCUS       contig_440               300 bp    DNA     linear   BCT 05-AUG-2016
DEFINITION  Rickettsiella grylli strain TrM1, whole genome shotgun sequence.
ACCESSION   
VERSION
DBLINK      BioProject: PRJNA336565
            BioSample: SAMN05513358
KEYWORDS    WGS.
SOURCE      Rickettsiella grylli
  ORGANISM  Rickettsiella grylli
            Bacteria; Proteobacteria; Gammaproteobacteria; Legionellales;
            Coxiellaceae; Rickettsiella.
REFERENCE   1  (bases 1 to 300)
  AUTHORS   Chandler,C.H. and Wang,Y.
  TITLE     Candidate pathogenicity islands in the genome of 'Candidatus
            Rickettsiella isopodorum', an intracellular bacterium infecting
            terrestrial isopod crustaceans
  JOURNAL   Unpublished
REFERENCE   2  (bases 1 to 300)
  AUTHORS   Chandler,C.H. and Wang,Y.
  TITLE     Direct Submission
  JOURNAL   Submitted (05-AUG-2016) Department of Biological Sciences, SUNY
            Oswego, 30 Centennial Dr., Oswego, NY 13126, USA
COMMENT     Annotation was added by the NCBI Prokaryotic Genome Annotation
            Pipeline (released 2013). Information about the Pipeline can be
            found here: https://www.ncbi.nlm.nih.gov/genome/annotation_prok/
            
            ##Genome-Assembly-Data-START##
            Assembly Method        :: SOAPdenovo v. 2.01
            Genome Representation  :: Full
            Expected Final Version :: Yes
            Genome Coverage        :: 20.0x
            Sequencing Technology  :: Illumina HiSeq
            ##Genome-Assembly-Data-END##
            
            ##Genome-Annotation-Data-START##
            Annotation Provider               :: NCBI
            Annotation Date                   :: 08/09/2016 11:20:01
            Annotation Pipeline               :: NCBI Prokaryotic Genome
                                                 Annotation Pipeline
            Annotation Method                 :: Best-placed reference protein
                                                 set; GeneMarkS+
            Annotation Software revision      :: 3.3
            Features Annotated                :: Gene; CDS; rRNA; tRNA; ncRNA;
                                                 repeat_region
            Genes (total)                     :: 1,454
            CDS (total)                       :: 1,411
            Genes (coding)                    :: 1,074
            CDS (coding)                      :: 1,074
            Genes (RNA)                       :: 43
            rRNAs                             :: 1, 2, 2 (5S, 16S, 23S)
            complete rRNAs                    :: 1 (5S)
            partial rRNAs                     :: 2, 2 (16S, 23S)
            tRNAs                             :: 34
            ncRNAs                            :: 4
            Pseudo Genes (total)              :: 337
            Pseudo Genes (ambiguous residues) :: 0 of 337
            Pseudo Genes (frameshifted)       :: 7 of 337
            Pseudo Genes (incomplete)         :: 328 of 337
            Pseudo Genes (internal stop)      :: 3 of 337
            Pseudo Genes (multiple problems)  :: 1 of 337
            ##Genome-Annotation-Data-END##
FEATURES             Location/Qualifiers
     source          1..300
                     /organism="Rickettsiella grylli"
                     /mol_type="genomic DNA"
                     /strain="TrM1"
                     /isolation_source="SUNY Oswego Rice Creek Field Station"
                     /host="Trachelipus rathkei"
                     /db_xref="taxon:59196"
                     /country="USA: Oswego, New York"
                     /collection_date="May-2013"
     gene            complement(1..299)
                     /locus_tag="BEV13_00200"
                     /pseudo
     CDS             complement(1..299)
                     /locus_tag="BEV13_00200"
                     /inference="COORDINATES: ab initio prediction:GeneMarkS+"
                     /note="incomplete; too short partial abutting assembly
                     gap; missing stop; Derived by automated computational
                     analysis using gene prediction method: GeneMarkS+."
                     /pseudo
                     /codon_start=1
                     /transl_table=11
                     /product="hypothetical protein"
BASE COUNT      110 a     47 c     58 g     85 t
ORIGIN      
        1 acaaaaaagg gatcaacaga ttctggcttg aaacgctgca ttatactcgg ccaatactga
       61 cgcgcctcag caagattttt atctccagaa atattataag cgtatatttg taatttagca
      121 gccagataat taattaaaaa atcattacga taaggtaaaa aagcaacttt agttccttta
      181 ctcaaatctg atgacattaa aggaagtaat acgtgatcga gttggtaaaa atttttccaa
      241 tactgcaagt aattatgcca aatggggcgt agatggggta agttggctaa aatgagcatg
//
LOCUS       contig_441               313 bp    DNA     linear   BCT 05-AUG-2016
DEFINITION  Rickettsiella grylli strain TrM1, whole genome shotgun sequence.
ACCESSION   
VERSION
DBLINK      BioProject: PRJNA336565
            BioSample: SAMN05513358
KEYWORDS    WGS.
SOURCE      Rickettsiella grylli
  ORGANISM  Rickettsiella grylli
            Bacteria; Proteobacteria; Gammaproteobacteria; Legionellales;
            Coxiellaceae; Rickettsiella.
REFERENCE   1  (bases 1 to 313)
  AUTHORS   Chandler,C.H. and Wang,Y.
  TITLE     Candidate pathogenicity islands in the genome of 'Candidatus
            Rickettsiella isopodorum', an intracellular bacterium infecting
            terrestrial isopod crustaceans
  JOURNAL   Unpublished
REFERENCE   2  (bases 1 to 313)
  AUTHORS   Chandler,C.H. and Wang,Y.
  TITLE     Direct Submission
  JOURNAL   Submitted (05-AUG-2016) Department of Biological Sciences, SUNY
            Oswego, 30 Centennial Dr., Oswego, NY 13126, USA
COMMENT     Annotation was added by the NCBI Prokaryotic Genome Annotation
            Pipeline (released 2013). Information about the Pipeline can be
            found here: https://www.ncbi.nlm.nih.gov/genome/annotation_prok/
            
            ##Genome-Assembly-Data-START##
            Assembly Method        :: SOAPdenovo v. 2.01
            Genome Representation  :: Full
            Expected Final Version :: Yes
            Genome Coverage        :: 20.0x
            Sequencing Technology  :: Illumina HiSeq
            ##Genome-Assembly-Data-END##
            
            ##Genome-Annotation-Data-START##
            Annotation Provider               :: NCBI
            Annotation Date                   :: 08/09/2016 11:20:01
            Annotation Pipeline               :: NCBI Prokaryotic Genome
                                                 Annotation Pipeline
            Annotation Method                 :: Best-placed reference protein
                                                 set; GeneMarkS+
            Annotation Software revision      :: 3.3
            Features Annotated                :: Gene; CDS; rRNA; tRNA; ncRNA;
                                                 repeat_region
            Genes (total)                     :: 1,454
            CDS (total)                       :: 1,411
            Genes (coding)                    :: 1,074
            CDS (coding)                      :: 1,074
            Genes (RNA)                       :: 43
            rRNAs                             :: 1, 2, 2 (5S, 16S, 23S)
            complete rRNAs                    :: 1 (5S)
            partial rRNAs                     :: 2, 2 (16S, 23S)
            tRNAs                             :: 34
            ncRNAs                            :: 4
            Pseudo Genes (total)              :: 337
            Pseudo Genes (ambiguous residues) :: 0 of 337
            Pseudo Genes (frameshifted)       :: 7 of 337
            Pseudo Genes (incomplete)         :: 328 of 337
            Pseudo Genes (internal stop)      :: 3 of 337
            Pseudo Genes (multiple problems)  :: 1 of 337
            ##Genome-Annotation-Data-END##
FEATURES             Location/Qualifiers
     source          1..313
                     /organism="Rickettsiella grylli"
                     /mol_type="genomic DNA"
                     /strain="TrM1"
                     /isolation_source="SUNY Oswego Rice Creek Field Station"
                     /host="Trachelipus rathkei"
                     /db_xref="taxon:59196"
                     /country="USA: Oswego, New York"
                     /collection_date="May-2013"
     gene            complement(1..183)
                     /locus_tag="BEV13_00205"
                     /pseudo
     CDS             complement(1..183)
                     /locus_tag="BEV13_00205"
                     /inference="EXISTENCE: similar to AA
                     sequence:RefSeq:WP_006035611.1"
                     /note="incomplete; too short partial abutting assembly
                     gap; missing stop; Derived by automated computational
                     analysis using gene prediction method: Protein Homology."
                     /pseudo
                     /codon_start=1
                     /transl_table=11
                     /product="hypothetical protein"
BASE COUNT       88 a     52 c     44 g    129 t
ORIGIN      
        1 taaaattatt aatgacacag ttttgtgaac actctctttt tcagttaatt gaagcgtatt
       61 aatatctata actttataaa tttcctgagg taaataagcc tttaagaaat cgatagctat
      121 ctttttttcc tttaaattac gtttaaaaaa tttgtcgtgg ggatggtgaa tcgtagtttt
      181 cacttgttat tagttccttt cagcgatttg atttttatgc gtttatcaac aaacgttttc
      241 cctatcattg actccgttgt aatcgattgt agttcattat ctaacgtttc atacgagact
      301 ccccaatcca ttt
//
LOCUS       contig_442               314 bp    DNA     linear   BCT 05-AUG-2016
DEFINITION  Rickettsiella grylli strain TrM1, whole genome shotgun sequence.
ACCESSION   
VERSION
DBLINK      BioProject: PRJNA336565
            BioSample: SAMN05513358
KEYWORDS    WGS.
SOURCE      Rickettsiella grylli
  ORGANISM  Rickettsiella grylli
            Bacteria; Proteobacteria; Gammaproteobacteria; Legionellales;
            Coxiellaceae; Rickettsiella.
REFERENCE   1  (bases 1 to 314)
  AUTHORS   Chandler,C.H. and Wang,Y.
  TITLE     Candidate pathogenicity islands in the genome of 'Candidatus
            Rickettsiella isopodorum', an intracellular bacterium infecting
            terrestrial isopod crustaceans
  JOURNAL   Unpublished
REFERENCE   2  (bases 1 to 314)
  AUTHORS   Chandler,C.H. and Wang,Y.
  TITLE     Direct Submission
  JOURNAL   Submitted (05-AUG-2016) Department of Biological Sciences, SUNY
            Oswego, 30 Centennial Dr., Oswego, NY 13126, USA
COMMENT     Annotation was added by the NCBI Prokaryotic Genome Annotation
            Pipeline (released 2013). Information about the Pipeline can be
            found here: https://www.ncbi.nlm.nih.gov/genome/annotation_prok/
            
            ##Genome-Assembly-Data-START##
            Assembly Method        :: SOAPdenovo v. 2.01
            Genome Representation  :: Full
            Expected Final Version :: Yes
            Genome Coverage        :: 20.0x
            Sequencing Technology  :: Illumina HiSeq
            ##Genome-Assembly-Data-END##
            
            ##Genome-Annotation-Data-START##
            Annotation Provider               :: NCBI
            Annotation Date                   :: 08/09/2016 11:20:01
            Annotation Pipeline               :: NCBI Prokaryotic Genome
                                                 Annotation Pipeline
            Annotation Method                 :: Best-placed reference protein
                                                 set; GeneMarkS+
            Annotation Software revision      :: 3.3
            Features Annotated                :: Gene; CDS; rRNA; tRNA; ncRNA;
                                                 repeat_region
            Genes (total)                     :: 1,454
            CDS (total)                       :: 1,411
            Genes (coding)                    :: 1,074
            CDS (coding)                      :: 1,074
            Genes (RNA)                       :: 43
            rRNAs                             :: 1, 2, 2 (5S, 16S, 23S)
            complete rRNAs                    :: 1 (5S)
            partial rRNAs                     :: 2, 2 (16S, 23S)
            tRNAs                             :: 34
            ncRNAs                            :: 4
            Pseudo Genes (total)              :: 337
            Pseudo Genes (ambiguous residues) :: 0 of 337
            Pseudo Genes (frameshifted)       :: 7 of 337
            Pseudo Genes (incomplete)         :: 328 of 337
            Pseudo Genes (internal stop)      :: 3 of 337
            Pseudo Genes (multiple problems)  :: 1 of 337
            ##Genome-Annotation-Data-END##
FEATURES             Location/Qualifiers
     source          1..314
                     /organism="Rickettsiella grylli"
                     /mol_type="genomic DNA"
                     /strain="TrM1"
                     /isolation_source="SUNY Oswego Rice Creek Field Station"
                     /host="Trachelipus rathkei"
                     /db_xref="taxon:59196"
                     /country="USA: Oswego, New York"
                     /collection_date="May-2013"
     gene            complement(4..314)
                     /locus_tag="BEV13_00210"
                     /pseudo
     CDS             complement(4..314)
                     /locus_tag="BEV13_00210"
                     /inference="EXISTENCE: similar to AA
                     sequence:RefSeq:WP_015961534.1"
                     /note="incomplete; too short partial abutting assembly
                     gap; missing start; Derived by automated computational
                     analysis using gene prediction method: Protein Homology."
                     /pseudo
                     /codon_start=3
                     /transl_table=11
                     /product="transposase"
BASE COUNT       96 a     60 c     48 g    110 t
ORIGIN      
        1 agattaagca cataaaactt taacgcttaa gcggtaattt tcaaaatttt taaagccata
       61 agcgcgacgt tgaatcaatt tcattttacg atgaaaccct tccgttattc cattactttt
      121 actcaatcgc cacatccgta cgacttcatc acgccattga tacagtgttt ttcctagctt
      181 cattaaggag tgaaaaggac tttgcttaag ttcttttatc atgtttaaaa ataagggaat
      241 aattcgttgg cagcgtttag ccgtcatggt tttcttcatc aatactcgat aaagtctttg
      301 cttaaattga taaa
//
LOCUS       contig_443               315 bp    DNA     linear   BCT 05-AUG-2016
DEFINITION  Rickettsiella grylli strain TrM1, whole genome shotgun sequence.
ACCESSION   
VERSION
DBLINK      BioProject: PRJNA336565
            BioSample: SAMN05513358
KEYWORDS    WGS.
SOURCE      Rickettsiella grylli
  ORGANISM  Rickettsiella grylli
            Bacteria; Proteobacteria; Gammaproteobacteria; Legionellales;
            Coxiellaceae; Rickettsiella.
REFERENCE   1  (bases 1 to 315)
  AUTHORS   Chandler,C.H. and Wang,Y.
  TITLE     Candidate pathogenicity islands in the genome of 'Candidatus
            Rickettsiella isopodorum', an intracellular bacterium infecting
            terrestrial isopod crustaceans
  JOURNAL   Unpublished
REFERENCE   2  (bases 1 to 315)
  AUTHORS   Chandler,C.H. and Wang,Y.
  TITLE     Direct Submission
  JOURNAL   Submitted (05-AUG-2016) Department of Biological Sciences, SUNY
            Oswego, 30 Centennial Dr., Oswego, NY 13126, USA
COMMENT     Annotation was added by the NCBI Prokaryotic Genome Annotation
            Pipeline (released 2013). Information about the Pipeline can be
            found here: https://www.ncbi.nlm.nih.gov/genome/annotation_prok/
            
            ##Genome-Assembly-Data-START##
            Assembly Method        :: SOAPdenovo v. 2.01
            Genome Representation  :: Full
            Expected Final Version :: Yes
            Genome Coverage        :: 20.0x
            Sequencing Technology  :: Illumina HiSeq
            ##Genome-Assembly-Data-END##
            
            ##Genome-Annotation-Data-START##
            Annotation Provider               :: NCBI
            Annotation Date                   :: 08/09/2016 11:20:01
            Annotation Pipeline               :: NCBI Prokaryotic Genome
                                                 Annotation Pipeline
            Annotation Method                 :: Best-placed reference protein
                                                 set; GeneMarkS+
            Annotation Software revision      :: 3.3
            Features Annotated                :: Gene; CDS; rRNA; tRNA; ncRNA;
                                                 repeat_region
            Genes (total)                     :: 1,454
            CDS (total)                       :: 1,411
            Genes (coding)                    :: 1,074
            CDS (coding)                      :: 1,074
            Genes (RNA)                       :: 43
            rRNAs                             :: 1, 2, 2 (5S, 16S, 23S)
            complete rRNAs                    :: 1 (5S)
            partial rRNAs                     :: 2, 2 (16S, 23S)
            tRNAs                             :: 34
            ncRNAs                            :: 4
            Pseudo Genes (total)              :: 337
            Pseudo Genes (ambiguous residues) :: 0 of 337
            Pseudo Genes (frameshifted)       :: 7 of 337
            Pseudo Genes (incomplete)         :: 328 of 337
            Pseudo Genes (internal stop)      :: 3 of 337
            Pseudo Genes (multiple problems)  :: 1 of 337
            ##Genome-Annotation-Data-END##
FEATURES             Location/Qualifiers
     source          1..315
                     /organism="Rickettsiella grylli"
                     /mol_type="genomic DNA"
                     /strain="TrM1"
                     /isolation_source="SUNY Oswego Rice Creek Field Station"
                     /host="Trachelipus rathkei"
                     /db_xref="taxon:59196"
                     /country="USA: Oswego, New York"
                     /collection_date="May-2013"
BASE COUNT      115 a     43 c     47 g    110 t
ORIGIN      
        1 aaaaagataa tacgtaatct attaattgaa taataacatg cgctgtaata aattatttag
       61 tgttttttca ctcggcgaca tcattcaaat gtccacttca taaaacgctt ctgaagtaaa
      121 tttacacttt aaggaaaaaa acgtatgaat taaaaaaggc aactttttac aacaacgcta
      181 aaattaaatc atttaaaatt ttttagtata gaaatgacaa tacggttgtt tttttgtttt
      241 ttcataataa ttttggtggt aatcttcggc cttccaaaat ttggttgcgg gtgtaagcgt
      301 ggtaacaacc tgaaa
//
LOCUS       contig_444               316 bp    DNA     linear   BCT 05-AUG-2016
DEFINITION  Rickettsiella grylli strain TrM1, whole genome shotgun sequence.
ACCESSION   
VERSION
DBLINK      BioProject: PRJNA336565
            BioSample: SAMN05513358
KEYWORDS    WGS.
SOURCE      Rickettsiella grylli
  ORGANISM  Rickettsiella grylli
            Bacteria; Proteobacteria; Gammaproteobacteria; Legionellales;
            Coxiellaceae; Rickettsiella.
REFERENCE   1  (bases 1 to 316)
  AUTHORS   Chandler,C.H. and Wang,Y.
  TITLE     Candidate pathogenicity islands in the genome of 'Candidatus
            Rickettsiella isopodorum', an intracellular bacterium infecting
            terrestrial isopod crustaceans
  JOURNAL   Unpublished
REFERENCE   2  (bases 1 to 316)
  AUTHORS   Chandler,C.H. and Wang,Y.
  TITLE     Direct Submission
  JOURNAL   Submitted (05-AUG-2016) Department of Biological Sciences, SUNY
            Oswego, 30 Centennial Dr., Oswego, NY 13126, USA
COMMENT     Annotation was added by the NCBI Prokaryotic Genome Annotation
            Pipeline (released 2013). Information about the Pipeline can be
            found here: https://www.ncbi.nlm.nih.gov/genome/annotation_prok/
            
            ##Genome-Assembly-Data-START##
            Assembly Method        :: SOAPdenovo v. 2.01
            Genome Representation  :: Full
            Expected Final Version :: Yes
            Genome Coverage        :: 20.0x
            Sequencing Technology  :: Illumina HiSeq
            ##Genome-Assembly-Data-END##
            
            ##Genome-Annotation-Data-START##
            Annotation Provider               :: NCBI
            Annotation Date                   :: 08/09/2016 11:20:01
            Annotation Pipeline               :: NCBI Prokaryotic Genome
                                                 Annotation Pipeline
            Annotation Method                 :: Best-placed reference protein
                                                 set; GeneMarkS+
            Annotation Software revision      :: 3.3
            Features Annotated                :: Gene; CDS; rRNA; tRNA; ncRNA;
                                                 repeat_region
            Genes (total)                     :: 1,454
            CDS (total)                       :: 1,411
            Genes (coding)                    :: 1,074
            CDS (coding)                      :: 1,074
            Genes (RNA)                       :: 43
            rRNAs                             :: 1, 2, 2 (5S, 16S, 23S)
            complete rRNAs                    :: 1 (5S)
            partial rRNAs                     :: 2, 2 (16S, 23S)
            tRNAs                             :: 34
            ncRNAs                            :: 4
            Pseudo Genes (total)              :: 337
            Pseudo Genes (ambiguous residues) :: 0 of 337
            Pseudo Genes (frameshifted)       :: 7 of 337
            Pseudo Genes (incomplete)         :: 328 of 337
            Pseudo Genes (internal stop)      :: 3 of 337
            Pseudo Genes (multiple problems)  :: 1 of 337
            ##Genome-Annotation-Data-END##
FEATURES             Location/Qualifiers
     source          1..316
                     /organism="Rickettsiella grylli"
                     /mol_type="genomic DNA"
                     /strain="TrM1"
                     /isolation_source="SUNY Oswego Rice Creek Field Station"
                     /host="Trachelipus rathkei"
                     /db_xref="taxon:59196"
                     /country="USA: Oswego, New York"
                     /collection_date="May-2013"
     gene            90..299
                     /locus_tag="BEV13_00215"
     CDS             90..299
                     /locus_tag="BEV13_00215"
                     /inference="COORDINATES: ab initio prediction:GeneMarkS+"
                     /note="Derived by automated computational analysis using
                     gene prediction method: GeneMarkS+."
                     /codon_start=1
                     /transl_table=11
                     /product="hypothetical protein"
                     /protein_id="PRJNA336565:BEV13_00215"
                     /translation="MLALPQPIRYQIVAQYRDNMMLINILDQGLYFIRSAYQIFTIPT
                     LMNGFSQEDAAIIKYIVNSENHNLK"
BASE COUNT      117 a     51 c     42 g    106 t
ORIGIN      
        1 acttaattta aaattcaata acccgagaga caaatatttt cttcatagaa gcaataagga
       61 ttttaacaat tttttatgga gatacattta tgttagcgct accccaacca atacgttatc
      121 aaatcgtcgc gcaatatcga gataatatga tgttaattaa tattctcgat caaggcttgt
      181 attttatacg ttccgcttat caaatattta ccattccaac actgatgaat gggttttcac
      241 aagaagatgc ggctataata aaatatattg tgaattcgga aaatcataat ttgaaataac
      301 cctctattaa ttaaaa
//
LOCUS       contig_445               318 bp    DNA     linear   BCT 05-AUG-2016
DEFINITION  Rickettsiella grylli strain TrM1, whole genome shotgun sequence.
ACCESSION   
VERSION
DBLINK      BioProject: PRJNA336565
            BioSample: SAMN05513358
KEYWORDS    WGS.
SOURCE      Rickettsiella grylli
  ORGANISM  Rickettsiella grylli
            Bacteria; Proteobacteria; Gammaproteobacteria; Legionellales;
            Coxiellaceae; Rickettsiella.
REFERENCE   1  (bases 1 to 318)
  AUTHORS   Chandler,C.H. and Wang,Y.
  TITLE     Candidate pathogenicity islands in the genome of 'Candidatus
            Rickettsiella isopodorum', an intracellular bacterium infecting
            terrestrial isopod crustaceans
  JOURNAL   Unpublished
REFERENCE   2  (bases 1 to 318)
  AUTHORS   Chandler,C.H. and Wang,Y.
  TITLE     Direct Submission
  JOURNAL   Submitted (05-AUG-2016) Department of Biological Sciences, SUNY
            Oswego, 30 Centennial Dr., Oswego, NY 13126, USA
COMMENT     Annotation was added by the NCBI Prokaryotic Genome Annotation
            Pipeline (released 2013). Information about the Pipeline can be
            found here: https://www.ncbi.nlm.nih.gov/genome/annotation_prok/
            
            ##Genome-Assembly-Data-START##
            Assembly Method        :: SOAPdenovo v. 2.01
            Genome Representation  :: Full
            Expected Final Version :: Yes
            Genome Coverage        :: 20.0x
            Sequencing Technology  :: Illumina HiSeq
            ##Genome-Assembly-Data-END##
            
            ##Genome-Annotation-Data-START##
            Annotation Provider               :: NCBI
            Annotation Date                   :: 08/09/2016 11:20:01
            Annotation Pipeline               :: NCBI Prokaryotic Genome
                                                 Annotation Pipeline
            Annotation Method                 :: Best-placed reference protein
                                                 set; GeneMarkS+
            Annotation Software revision      :: 3.3
            Features Annotated                :: Gene; CDS; rRNA; tRNA; ncRNA;
                                                 repeat_region
            Genes (total)                     :: 1,454
            CDS (total)                       :: 1,411
            Genes (coding)                    :: 1,074
            CDS (coding)                      :: 1,074
            Genes (RNA)                       :: 43
            rRNAs                             :: 1, 2, 2 (5S, 16S, 23S)
            complete rRNAs                    :: 1 (5S)
            partial rRNAs                     :: 2, 2 (16S, 23S)
            tRNAs                             :: 34
            ncRNAs                            :: 4
            Pseudo Genes (total)              :: 337
            Pseudo Genes (ambiguous residues) :: 0 of 337
            Pseudo Genes (frameshifted)       :: 7 of 337
            Pseudo Genes (incomplete)         :: 328 of 337
            Pseudo Genes (internal stop)      :: 3 of 337
            Pseudo Genes (multiple problems)  :: 1 of 337
            ##Genome-Annotation-Data-END##
FEATURES             Location/Qualifiers
     source          1..318
                     /organism="Rickettsiella grylli"
                     /mol_type="genomic DNA"
                     /strain="TrM1"
                     /isolation_source="SUNY Oswego Rice Creek Field Station"
                     /host="Trachelipus rathkei"
                     /db_xref="taxon:59196"
                     /country="USA: Oswego, New York"
                     /collection_date="May-2013"
     gene            complement(1..302)
                     /locus_tag="BEV13_00220"
                     /pseudo
     CDS             complement(1..302)
                     /locus_tag="BEV13_00220"
                     /inference="COORDINATES: ab initio prediction:GeneMarkS+"
                     /note="incomplete; too short partial abutting assembly
                     gap; missing stop; Derived by automated computational
                     analysis using gene prediction method: GeneMarkS+."
                     /pseudo
                     /codon_start=1
                     /transl_table=11
                     /product="hypothetical protein"
BASE COUNT       98 a     59 c     55 g    106 t
ORIGIN      
        1 cttttaaaag cactacgagt gactaataaa tcggcaacta attgattaaa atgatcgtat
       61 tctgcatcga gaatctccgt tttattttca cgaagagcag taaccgctag agcccatttc
      121 atttcttcat tcagatcact ataaagagag gctttttgat gaaccacggc ttgttcaatt
      181 aacgaatgaa aatcatccca aagcggttta tttttattat tcatataagg cttaggatca
      241 ctggaataag tcgtgttgcc aagtgcttta tatggtacta attgtctaat agaattacgc
      301 attagctacc tcctggtt
//
LOCUS       contig_446               323 bp    DNA     linear   BCT 05-AUG-2016
DEFINITION  Rickettsiella grylli strain TrM1, whole genome shotgun sequence.
ACCESSION   
VERSION
DBLINK      BioProject: PRJNA336565
            BioSample: SAMN05513358
KEYWORDS    WGS.
SOURCE      Rickettsiella grylli
  ORGANISM  Rickettsiella grylli
            Bacteria; Proteobacteria; Gammaproteobacteria; Legionellales;
            Coxiellaceae; Rickettsiella.
REFERENCE   1  (bases 1 to 323)
  AUTHORS   Chandler,C.H. and Wang,Y.
  TITLE     Candidate pathogenicity islands in the genome of 'Candidatus
            Rickettsiella isopodorum', an intracellular bacterium infecting
            terrestrial isopod crustaceans
  JOURNAL   Unpublished
REFERENCE   2  (bases 1 to 323)
  AUTHORS   Chandler,C.H. and Wang,Y.
  TITLE     Direct Submission
  JOURNAL   Submitted (05-AUG-2016) Department of Biological Sciences, SUNY
            Oswego, 30 Centennial Dr., Oswego, NY 13126, USA
COMMENT     Annotation was added by the NCBI Prokaryotic Genome Annotation
            Pipeline (released 2013). Information about the Pipeline can be
            found here: https://www.ncbi.nlm.nih.gov/genome/annotation_prok/
            
            ##Genome-Assembly-Data-START##
            Assembly Method        :: SOAPdenovo v. 2.01
            Genome Representation  :: Full
            Expected Final Version :: Yes
            Genome Coverage        :: 20.0x
            Sequencing Technology  :: Illumina HiSeq
            ##Genome-Assembly-Data-END##
            
            ##Genome-Annotation-Data-START##
            Annotation Provider               :: NCBI
            Annotation Date                   :: 08/09/2016 11:20:01
            Annotation Pipeline               :: NCBI Prokaryotic Genome
                                                 Annotation Pipeline
            Annotation Method                 :: Best-placed reference protein
                                                 set; GeneMarkS+
            Annotation Software revision      :: 3.3
            Features Annotated                :: Gene; CDS; rRNA; tRNA; ncRNA;
                                                 repeat_region
            Genes (total)                     :: 1,454
            CDS (total)                       :: 1,411
            Genes (coding)                    :: 1,074
            CDS (coding)                      :: 1,074
            Genes (RNA)                       :: 43
            rRNAs                             :: 1, 2, 2 (5S, 16S, 23S)
            complete rRNAs                    :: 1 (5S)
            partial rRNAs                     :: 2, 2 (16S, 23S)
            tRNAs                             :: 34
            ncRNAs                            :: 4
            Pseudo Genes (total)              :: 337
            Pseudo Genes (ambiguous residues) :: 0 of 337
            Pseudo Genes (frameshifted)       :: 7 of 337
            Pseudo Genes (incomplete)         :: 328 of 337
            Pseudo Genes (internal stop)      :: 3 of 337
            Pseudo Genes (multiple problems)  :: 1 of 337
            ##Genome-Annotation-Data-END##
FEATURES             Location/Qualifiers
     source          1..323
                     /organism="Rickettsiella grylli"
                     /mol_type="genomic DNA"
                     /strain="TrM1"
                     /isolation_source="SUNY Oswego Rice Creek Field Station"
                     /host="Trachelipus rathkei"
                     /db_xref="taxon:59196"
                     /country="USA: Oswego, New York"
                     /collection_date="May-2013"
     gene            complement(1..320)
                     /locus_tag="BEV13_00225"
                     /pseudo
     CDS             complement(1..320)
                     /locus_tag="BEV13_00225"
                     /inference="COORDINATES: ab initio prediction:GeneMarkS+"
                     /note="incomplete; too short partial abutting assembly
                     gap; missing stop; Derived by automated computational
                     analysis using gene prediction method: GeneMarkS+."
                     /pseudo
                     /codon_start=1
                     /transl_table=11
                     /product="hypothetical protein"
BASE COUNT      109 a     43 c     70 g    101 t
ORIGIN      
        1 ttttttaatg aaggcaataa atgggctgac aaaaatgaag tgtcatgttg agataaataa
       61 agtaagcgcg aataattttc atcaaaccaa ttgtgtaagc gacttgattc acatggagtg
      121 gctggattaa tttgggctaa agtatcactg acagttgaag atgtcgccga aataaaagaa
      181 ataggttgat tatgcgacgc cacagtttct gaagtcaaat tatagtcatt cgaattaaaa
      241 accgaatgcg ttgatttaat gcaaccttct aatggcttag ggttagattc agtggatgta
      301 tttaagattg tttctgtcat tca
//
LOCUS       contig_447               327 bp    DNA     linear   BCT 05-AUG-2016
DEFINITION  Rickettsiella grylli strain TrM1, whole genome shotgun sequence.
ACCESSION   
VERSION
DBLINK      BioProject: PRJNA336565
            BioSample: SAMN05513358
KEYWORDS    WGS.
SOURCE      Rickettsiella grylli
  ORGANISM  Rickettsiella grylli
            Bacteria; Proteobacteria; Gammaproteobacteria; Legionellales;
            Coxiellaceae; Rickettsiella.
REFERENCE   1  (bases 1 to 327)
  AUTHORS   Chandler,C.H. and Wang,Y.
  TITLE     Candidate pathogenicity islands in the genome of 'Candidatus
            Rickettsiella isopodorum', an intracellular bacterium infecting
            terrestrial isopod crustaceans
  JOURNAL   Unpublished
REFERENCE   2  (bases 1 to 327)
  AUTHORS   Chandler,C.H. and Wang,Y.
  TITLE     Direct Submission
  JOURNAL   Submitted (05-AUG-2016) Department of Biological Sciences, SUNY
            Oswego, 30 Centennial Dr., Oswego, NY 13126, USA
COMMENT     Annotation was added by the NCBI Prokaryotic Genome Annotation
            Pipeline (released 2013). Information about the Pipeline can be
            found here: https://www.ncbi.nlm.nih.gov/genome/annotation_prok/
            
            ##Genome-Assembly-Data-START##
            Assembly Method        :: SOAPdenovo v. 2.01
            Genome Representation  :: Full
            Expected Final Version :: Yes
            Genome Coverage        :: 20.0x
            Sequencing Technology  :: Illumina HiSeq
            ##Genome-Assembly-Data-END##
            
            ##Genome-Annotation-Data-START##
            Annotation Provider               :: NCBI
            Annotation Date                   :: 08/09/2016 11:20:01
            Annotation Pipeline               :: NCBI Prokaryotic Genome
                                                 Annotation Pipeline
            Annotation Method                 :: Best-placed reference protein
                                                 set; GeneMarkS+
            Annotation Software revision      :: 3.3
            Features Annotated                :: Gene; CDS; rRNA; tRNA; ncRNA;
                                                 repeat_region
            Genes (total)                     :: 1,454
            CDS (total)                       :: 1,411
            Genes (coding)                    :: 1,074
            CDS (coding)                      :: 1,074
            Genes (RNA)                       :: 43
            rRNAs                             :: 1, 2, 2 (5S, 16S, 23S)
            complete rRNAs                    :: 1 (5S)
            partial rRNAs                     :: 2, 2 (16S, 23S)
            tRNAs                             :: 34
            ncRNAs                            :: 4
            Pseudo Genes (total)              :: 337
            Pseudo Genes (ambiguous residues) :: 0 of 337
            Pseudo Genes (frameshifted)       :: 7 of 337
            Pseudo Genes (incomplete)         :: 328 of 337
            Pseudo Genes (internal stop)      :: 3 of 337
            Pseudo Genes (multiple problems)  :: 1 of 337
            ##Genome-Annotation-Data-END##
FEATURES             Location/Qualifiers
     source          1..327
                     /organism="Rickettsiella grylli"
                     /mol_type="genomic DNA"
                     /strain="TrM1"
                     /isolation_source="SUNY Oswego Rice Creek Field Station"
                     /host="Trachelipus rathkei"
                     /db_xref="taxon:59196"
                     /country="USA: Oswego, New York"
                     /collection_date="May-2013"
BASE COUNT       92 a     67 c     69 g     99 t
ORIGIN      
        1 aagttggatc aatttttttc tcaaaaagaa atgtttttta gggaaagggc ttgcgcccaa
       61 caattttttc acgtgcagcc gcaaaatgtt atcgccccta caggatatgc tgcctatgca
      121 ccaggaggta tcggtttatc ctctccttaa cgtagtttat cgttaacctc gataattctt
      181 tttaatgtcg caatgggaaa acctataagg cgaaggtaaa ctcggtgaga cacacgatat
      241 aagcctaaat ttagagtcgt ttatcccatt gtaattatca cactgaatag agtatactcg
      301 tgccgctatc gcggggtgga gcagtct
//
LOCUS       contig_448               327 bp    DNA     linear   BCT 05-AUG-2016
DEFINITION  Rickettsiella grylli strain TrM1, whole genome shotgun sequence.
ACCESSION   
VERSION
DBLINK      BioProject: PRJNA336565
            BioSample: SAMN05513358
KEYWORDS    WGS.
SOURCE      Rickettsiella grylli
  ORGANISM  Rickettsiella grylli
            Bacteria; Proteobacteria; Gammaproteobacteria; Legionellales;
            Coxiellaceae; Rickettsiella.
REFERENCE   1  (bases 1 to 327)
  AUTHORS   Chandler,C.H. and Wang,Y.
  TITLE     Candidate pathogenicity islands in the genome of 'Candidatus
            Rickettsiella isopodorum', an intracellular bacterium infecting
            terrestrial isopod crustaceans
  JOURNAL   Unpublished
REFERENCE   2  (bases 1 to 327)
  AUTHORS   Chandler,C.H. and Wang,Y.
  TITLE     Direct Submission
  JOURNAL   Submitted (05-AUG-2016) Department of Biological Sciences, SUNY
            Oswego, 30 Centennial Dr., Oswego, NY 13126, USA
COMMENT     Annotation was added by the NCBI Prokaryotic Genome Annotation
            Pipeline (released 2013). Information about the Pipeline can be
            found here: https://www.ncbi.nlm.nih.gov/genome/annotation_prok/
            
            ##Genome-Assembly-Data-START##
            Assembly Method        :: SOAPdenovo v. 2.01
            Genome Representation  :: Full
            Expected Final Version :: Yes
            Genome Coverage        :: 20.0x
            Sequencing Technology  :: Illumina HiSeq
            ##Genome-Assembly-Data-END##
            
            ##Genome-Annotation-Data-START##
            Annotation Provider               :: NCBI
            Annotation Date                   :: 08/09/2016 11:20:01
            Annotation Pipeline               :: NCBI Prokaryotic Genome
                                                 Annotation Pipeline
            Annotation Method                 :: Best-placed reference protein
                                                 set; GeneMarkS+
            Annotation Software revision      :: 3.3
            Features Annotated                :: Gene; CDS; rRNA; tRNA; ncRNA;
                                                 repeat_region
            Genes (total)                     :: 1,454
            CDS (total)                       :: 1,411
            Genes (coding)                    :: 1,074
            CDS (coding)                      :: 1,074
            Genes (RNA)                       :: 43
            rRNAs                             :: 1, 2, 2 (5S, 16S, 23S)
            complete rRNAs                    :: 1 (5S)
            partial rRNAs                     :: 2, 2 (16S, 23S)
            tRNAs                             :: 34
            ncRNAs                            :: 4
            Pseudo Genes (total)              :: 337
            Pseudo Genes (ambiguous residues) :: 0 of 337
            Pseudo Genes (frameshifted)       :: 7 of 337
            Pseudo Genes (incomplete)         :: 328 of 337
            Pseudo Genes (internal stop)      :: 3 of 337
            Pseudo Genes (multiple problems)  :: 1 of 337
            ##Genome-Annotation-Data-END##
FEATURES             Location/Qualifiers
     source          1..327
                     /organism="Rickettsiella grylli"
                     /mol_type="genomic DNA"
                     /strain="TrM1"
                     /isolation_source="SUNY Oswego Rice Creek Field Station"
                     /host="Trachelipus rathkei"
                     /db_xref="taxon:59196"
                     /country="USA: Oswego, New York"
                     /collection_date="May-2013"
     gene            1..327
                     /locus_tag="BEV13_00230"
                     /pseudo
     CDS             1..327
                     /locus_tag="BEV13_00230"
                     /inference="COORDINATES: ab initio prediction:GeneMarkS+"
                     /note="incomplete; too short partial abutting assembly
                     gap; missing start and stop; Derived by automated
                     computational analysis using gene prediction method:
                     GeneMarkS+."
                     /pseudo
                     /codon_start=3
                     /transl_table=11
                     /product="hypothetical protein"
BASE COUNT       78 a     50 c     75 g    124 t
ORIGIN      
        1 tcattgttgc tttagtttta atgaaaagct gggaagttgt tcccacatta ctggagcctt
       61 atatagaaaa taaacacgct tatttaaaac gagttatccg ctggttgagt tttttaattc
      121 cctttagctt actcactaat gcgttaatag ggcttgtggg ttatgtcgaa ctcgcgtggg
      181 ctattgcaca ttaccaaggt ttgttcttgg ttgcgttaac ggcgtattta ctgcttcgag
      241 gacttttaga tgagttaatt cgttgggtct ctgaattatg tattcgtcat tttaggaatg
      301 gttggttatg gagtcaagcg ttattaa
//
LOCUS       contig_449               334 bp    DNA     linear   BCT 05-AUG-2016
DEFINITION  Rickettsiella grylli strain TrM1, whole genome shotgun sequence.
ACCESSION   
VERSION
DBLINK      BioProject: PRJNA336565
            BioSample: SAMN05513358
KEYWORDS    WGS.
SOURCE      Rickettsiella grylli
  ORGANISM  Rickettsiella grylli
            Bacteria; Proteobacteria; Gammaproteobacteria; Legionellales;
            Coxiellaceae; Rickettsiella.
REFERENCE   1  (bases 1 to 334)
  AUTHORS   Chandler,C.H. and Wang,Y.
  TITLE     Candidate pathogenicity islands in the genome of 'Candidatus
            Rickettsiella isopodorum', an intracellular bacterium infecting
            terrestrial isopod crustaceans
  JOURNAL   Unpublished
REFERENCE   2  (bases 1 to 334)
  AUTHORS   Chandler,C.H. and Wang,Y.
  TITLE     Direct Submission
  JOURNAL   Submitted (05-AUG-2016) Department of Biological Sciences, SUNY
            Oswego, 30 Centennial Dr., Oswego, NY 13126, USA
COMMENT     Annotation was added by the NCBI Prokaryotic Genome Annotation
            Pipeline (released 2013). Information about the Pipeline can be
            found here: https://www.ncbi.nlm.nih.gov/genome/annotation_prok/
            
            ##Genome-Assembly-Data-START##
            Assembly Method        :: SOAPdenovo v. 2.01
            Genome Representation  :: Full
            Expected Final Version :: Yes
            Genome Coverage        :: 20.0x
            Sequencing Technology  :: Illumina HiSeq
            ##Genome-Assembly-Data-END##
            
            ##Genome-Annotation-Data-START##
            Annotation Provider               :: NCBI
            Annotation Date                   :: 08/09/2016 11:20:01
            Annotation Pipeline               :: NCBI Prokaryotic Genome
                                                 Annotation Pipeline
            Annotation Method                 :: Best-placed reference protein
                                                 set; GeneMarkS+
            Annotation Software revision      :: 3.3
            Features Annotated                :: Gene; CDS; rRNA; tRNA; ncRNA;
                                                 repeat_region
            Genes (total)                     :: 1,454
            CDS (total)                       :: 1,411
            Genes (coding)                    :: 1,074
            CDS (coding)                      :: 1,074
            Genes (RNA)                       :: 43
            rRNAs                             :: 1, 2, 2 (5S, 16S, 23S)
            complete rRNAs                    :: 1 (5S)
            partial rRNAs                     :: 2, 2 (16S, 23S)
            tRNAs                             :: 34
            ncRNAs                            :: 4
            Pseudo Genes (total)              :: 337
            Pseudo Genes (ambiguous residues) :: 0 of 337
            Pseudo Genes (frameshifted)       :: 7 of 337
            Pseudo Genes (incomplete)         :: 328 of 337
            Pseudo Genes (internal stop)      :: 3 of 337
            Pseudo Genes (multiple problems)  :: 1 of 337
            ##Genome-Annotation-Data-END##
FEATURES             Location/Qualifiers
     source          1..334
                     /organism="Rickettsiella grylli"
                     /mol_type="genomic DNA"
                     /strain="TrM1"
                     /isolation_source="SUNY Oswego Rice Creek Field Station"
                     /host="Trachelipus rathkei"
                     /db_xref="taxon:59196"
                     /country="USA: Oswego, New York"
                     /collection_date="May-2013"
BASE COUNT      121 a     49 c     52 g    112 t
ORIGIN      
        1 taattctcat ctttgaatat aaaatttttc acaaaggctt gacgtcgttt agccaaatac
       61 ggtgtggaat tttctaaaaa ccagcctcat tgatagaggg aataagtgaa tgggtgtaat
      121 cattaaacat aaccaattac gttaacatat gatatgaatt gtgattttaa cataaatcat
      181 ctaaaatgat agatagtaat ttataaattt gactttatat tcataattga cgatgtgaaa
      241 gtcatcagat ggtagcctaa ataaaagatg agggggaaat ttaagatttc ttcccccctc
      301 atcttccgtt agaattcttt actcaatcac aata
//
LOCUS       contig_450               340 bp    DNA     linear   BCT 05-AUG-2016
DEFINITION  Rickettsiella grylli strain TrM1, whole genome shotgun sequence.
ACCESSION   
VERSION
DBLINK      BioProject: PRJNA336565
            BioSample: SAMN05513358
KEYWORDS    WGS.
SOURCE      Rickettsiella grylli
  ORGANISM  Rickettsiella grylli
            Bacteria; Proteobacteria; Gammaproteobacteria; Legionellales;
            Coxiellaceae; Rickettsiella.
REFERENCE   1  (bases 1 to 340)
  AUTHORS   Chandler,C.H. and Wang,Y.
  TITLE     Candidate pathogenicity islands in the genome of 'Candidatus
            Rickettsiella isopodorum', an intracellular bacterium infecting
            terrestrial isopod crustaceans
  JOURNAL   Unpublished
REFERENCE   2  (bases 1 to 340)
  AUTHORS   Chandler,C.H. and Wang,Y.
  TITLE     Direct Submission
  JOURNAL   Submitted (05-AUG-2016) Department of Biological Sciences, SUNY
            Oswego, 30 Centennial Dr., Oswego, NY 13126, USA
COMMENT     Annotation was added by the NCBI Prokaryotic Genome Annotation
            Pipeline (released 2013). Information about the Pipeline can be
            found here: https://www.ncbi.nlm.nih.gov/genome/annotation_prok/
            
            ##Genome-Assembly-Data-START##
            Assembly Method        :: SOAPdenovo v. 2.01
            Genome Representation  :: Full
            Expected Final Version :: Yes
            Genome Coverage        :: 20.0x
            Sequencing Technology  :: Illumina HiSeq
            ##Genome-Assembly-Data-END##
            
            ##Genome-Annotation-Data-START##
            Annotation Provider               :: NCBI
            Annotation Date                   :: 08/09/2016 11:20:01
            Annotation Pipeline               :: NCBI Prokaryotic Genome
                                                 Annotation Pipeline
            Annotation Method                 :: Best-placed reference protein
                                                 set; GeneMarkS+
            Annotation Software revision      :: 3.3
            Features Annotated                :: Gene; CDS; rRNA; tRNA; ncRNA;
                                                 repeat_region
            Genes (total)                     :: 1,454
            CDS (total)                       :: 1,411
            Genes (coding)                    :: 1,074
            CDS (coding)                      :: 1,074
            Genes (RNA)                       :: 43
            rRNAs                             :: 1, 2, 2 (5S, 16S, 23S)
            complete rRNAs                    :: 1 (5S)
            partial rRNAs                     :: 2, 2 (16S, 23S)
            tRNAs                             :: 34
            ncRNAs                            :: 4
            Pseudo Genes (total)              :: 337
            Pseudo Genes (ambiguous residues) :: 0 of 337
            Pseudo Genes (frameshifted)       :: 7 of 337
            Pseudo Genes (incomplete)         :: 328 of 337
            Pseudo Genes (internal stop)      :: 3 of 337
            Pseudo Genes (multiple problems)  :: 1 of 337
            ##Genome-Annotation-Data-END##
FEATURES             Location/Qualifiers
     source          1..340
                     /organism="Rickettsiella grylli"
                     /mol_type="genomic DNA"
                     /strain="TrM1"
                     /isolation_source="SUNY Oswego Rice Creek Field Station"
                     /host="Trachelipus rathkei"
                     /db_xref="taxon:59196"
                     /country="USA: Oswego, New York"
                     /collection_date="May-2013"
     gene            complement(1..340)
                     /locus_tag="BEV13_00235"
                     /pseudo
     CDS             complement(1..340)
                     /locus_tag="BEV13_00235"
                     /inference="EXISTENCE: similar to AA
                     sequence:RefSeq:WP_007302748.1"
                     /note="incomplete; too short partial abutting assembly
                     gap; missing start and stop; Derived by automated
                     computational analysis using gene prediction method:
                     Protein Homology."
                     /pseudo
                     /codon_start=3
                     /transl_table=11
                     /product="transposase"
BASE COUNT      105 a     79 c     63 g     93 t
ORIGIN      
        1 aaacgctccc attgagtttg ccaagactta atcacagcag ggtatttttt accccatttt
       61 tcatcaagct ccaataggcg atgctcggct aaatccttgg agctcgcacg ataaaccaat
      121 tttaaatcag ccataaagga tttttgatct ttgctggtca cgtactttaa tgagttacgg
      181 atttgatgaa tcacacaaag ctgaatttct gtctggggga aaacctcagc aatggcttca
      241 ggaaaaccct ttaatccgtc aatgctagca atgagaatat cctcaactcc gcgagcgcac
      301 aaatcattta aaacgtgtag ccagaaacga gaaccttcat
//
LOCUS       contig_451               340 bp    DNA     linear   BCT 05-AUG-2016
DEFINITION  Rickettsiella grylli strain TrM1, whole genome shotgun sequence.
ACCESSION   
VERSION
DBLINK      BioProject: PRJNA336565
            BioSample: SAMN05513358
KEYWORDS    WGS.
SOURCE      Rickettsiella grylli
  ORGANISM  Rickettsiella grylli
            Bacteria; Proteobacteria; Gammaproteobacteria; Legionellales;
            Coxiellaceae; Rickettsiella.
REFERENCE   1  (bases 1 to 340)
  AUTHORS   Chandler,C.H. and Wang,Y.
  TITLE     Candidate pathogenicity islands in the genome of 'Candidatus
            Rickettsiella isopodorum', an intracellular bacterium infecting
            terrestrial isopod crustaceans
  JOURNAL   Unpublished
REFERENCE   2  (bases 1 to 340)
  AUTHORS   Chandler,C.H. and Wang,Y.
  TITLE     Direct Submission
  JOURNAL   Submitted (05-AUG-2016) Department of Biological Sciences, SUNY
            Oswego, 30 Centennial Dr., Oswego, NY 13126, USA
COMMENT     Annotation was added by the NCBI Prokaryotic Genome Annotation
            Pipeline (released 2013). Information about the Pipeline can be
            found here: https://www.ncbi.nlm.nih.gov/genome/annotation_prok/
            
            ##Genome-Assembly-Data-START##
            Assembly Method        :: SOAPdenovo v. 2.01
            Genome Representation  :: Full
            Expected Final Version :: Yes
            Genome Coverage        :: 20.0x
            Sequencing Technology  :: Illumina HiSeq
            ##Genome-Assembly-Data-END##
            
            ##Genome-Annotation-Data-START##
            Annotation Provider               :: NCBI
            Annotation Date                   :: 08/09/2016 11:20:01
            Annotation Pipeline               :: NCBI Prokaryotic Genome
                                                 Annotation Pipeline
            Annotation Method                 :: Best-placed reference protein
                                                 set; GeneMarkS+
            Annotation Software revision      :: 3.3
            Features Annotated                :: Gene; CDS; rRNA; tRNA; ncRNA;
                                                 repeat_region
            Genes (total)                     :: 1,454
            CDS (total)                       :: 1,411
            Genes (coding)                    :: 1,074
            CDS (coding)                      :: 1,074
            Genes (RNA)                       :: 43
            rRNAs                             :: 1, 2, 2 (5S, 16S, 23S)
            complete rRNAs                    :: 1 (5S)
            partial rRNAs                     :: 2, 2 (16S, 23S)
            tRNAs                             :: 34
            ncRNAs                            :: 4
            Pseudo Genes (total)              :: 337
            Pseudo Genes (ambiguous residues) :: 0 of 337
            Pseudo Genes (frameshifted)       :: 7 of 337
            Pseudo Genes (incomplete)         :: 328 of 337
            Pseudo Genes (internal stop)      :: 3 of 337
            Pseudo Genes (multiple problems)  :: 1 of 337
            ##Genome-Annotation-Data-END##
FEATURES             Location/Qualifiers
     source          1..340
                     /organism="Rickettsiella grylli"
                     /mol_type="genomic DNA"
                     /strain="TrM1"
                     /isolation_source="SUNY Oswego Rice Creek Field Station"
                     /host="Trachelipus rathkei"
                     /db_xref="taxon:59196"
                     /country="USA: Oswego, New York"
                     /collection_date="May-2013"
     gene            complement(1..340)
                     /locus_tag="BEV13_00240"
                     /pseudo
     CDS             complement(1..340)
                     /locus_tag="BEV13_00240"
                     /inference="COORDINATES: ab initio prediction:GeneMarkS+"
                     /note="incomplete; too short partial abutting assembly
                     gap; missing start and stop; Derived by automated
                     computational analysis using gene prediction method:
                     GeneMarkS+."
                     /pseudo
                     /codon_start=3
                     /transl_table=11
                     /product="transposase"
BASE COUNT      107 a     83 c     61 g     89 t
ORIGIN      
        1 aaacgctccc attgagtttg ccaagactta atcacagcag gatatttttt accccatttt
       61 tcatcaagct ccaatagacg acgctcggct aaatccttgg agctcgcacg ataaaccaac
      121 tttaaatcgg ccataaagga cttttgatct ttgctggtca cgtactttaa tgagtgacgg
      181 atttgatgaa tcacacaaag ctgaatttct gtctggagaa aaacctcagc aatggcttca
      241 ggaaaaccct ttaatccatc gatactggca atgcgaatat cctcaactcc gcgagcacgc
      301 aaatcattta aaacgtgtag ccagaaacga gaaccttcat
//
LOCUS       contig_452               346 bp    DNA     linear   BCT 05-AUG-2016
DEFINITION  Rickettsiella grylli strain TrM1, whole genome shotgun sequence.
ACCESSION   
VERSION
DBLINK      BioProject: PRJNA336565
            BioSample: SAMN05513358
KEYWORDS    WGS.
SOURCE      Rickettsiella grylli
  ORGANISM  Rickettsiella grylli
            Bacteria; Proteobacteria; Gammaproteobacteria; Legionellales;
            Coxiellaceae; Rickettsiella.
REFERENCE   1  (bases 1 to 346)
  AUTHORS   Chandler,C.H. and Wang,Y.
  TITLE     Candidate pathogenicity islands in the genome of 'Candidatus
            Rickettsiella isopodorum', an intracellular bacterium infecting
            terrestrial isopod crustaceans
  JOURNAL   Unpublished
REFERENCE   2  (bases 1 to 346)
  AUTHORS   Chandler,C.H. and Wang,Y.
  TITLE     Direct Submission
  JOURNAL   Submitted (05-AUG-2016) Department of Biological Sciences, SUNY
            Oswego, 30 Centennial Dr., Oswego, NY 13126, USA
COMMENT     Annotation was added by the NCBI Prokaryotic Genome Annotation
            Pipeline (released 2013). Information about the Pipeline can be
            found here: https://www.ncbi.nlm.nih.gov/genome/annotation_prok/
            
            ##Genome-Assembly-Data-START##
            Assembly Method        :: SOAPdenovo v. 2.01
            Genome Representation  :: Full
            Expected Final Version :: Yes
            Genome Coverage        :: 20.0x
            Sequencing Technology  :: Illumina HiSeq
            ##Genome-Assembly-Data-END##
            
            ##Genome-Annotation-Data-START##
            Annotation Provider               :: NCBI
            Annotation Date                   :: 08/09/2016 11:20:01
            Annotation Pipeline               :: NCBI Prokaryotic Genome
                                                 Annotation Pipeline
            Annotation Method                 :: Best-placed reference protein
                                                 set; GeneMarkS+
            Annotation Software revision      :: 3.3
            Features Annotated                :: Gene; CDS; rRNA; tRNA; ncRNA;
                                                 repeat_region
            Genes (total)                     :: 1,454
            CDS (total)                       :: 1,411
            Genes (coding)                    :: 1,074
            CDS (coding)                      :: 1,074
            Genes (RNA)                       :: 43
            rRNAs                             :: 1, 2, 2 (5S, 16S, 23S)
            complete rRNAs                    :: 1 (5S)
            partial rRNAs                     :: 2, 2 (16S, 23S)
            tRNAs                             :: 34
            ncRNAs                            :: 4
            Pseudo Genes (total)              :: 337
            Pseudo Genes (ambiguous residues) :: 0 of 337
            Pseudo Genes (frameshifted)       :: 7 of 337
            Pseudo Genes (incomplete)         :: 328 of 337
            Pseudo Genes (internal stop)      :: 3 of 337
            Pseudo Genes (multiple problems)  :: 1 of 337
            ##Genome-Annotation-Data-END##
FEATURES             Location/Qualifiers
     source          1..346
                     /organism="Rickettsiella grylli"
                     /mol_type="genomic DNA"
                     /strain="TrM1"
                     /isolation_source="SUNY Oswego Rice Creek Field Station"
                     /host="Trachelipus rathkei"
                     /db_xref="taxon:59196"
                     /country="USA: Oswego, New York"
                     /collection_date="May-2013"
     gene            22..255
                     /locus_tag="BEV13_00245"
     CDS             22..255
                     /locus_tag="BEV13_00245"
                     /inference="EXISTENCE: similar to AA
                     sequence:RefSeq:WP_002799230.1"
                     /note="Derived by automated computational analysis using
                     gene prediction method: Protein Homology."
                     /codon_start=1
                     /transl_table=11
                     /product="hypothetical protein"
                     /protein_id="PRJNA336565:BEV13_00245"
                     /translation="MIQIADEEIYKIYSKEAQKRMENRDIEDWPIAATALALDCAIWT
                     EDKDFFGSGFSTWTTDKVHIFFEKTKETKSNIT"
BASE COUNT      121 a     54 c     66 g    105 t
ORIGIN      
        1 ttactttcta atcttagaag tataattcaa attgcagatg aagaaattta taagatatat
       61 agtaaggaag ctcaaaaaag gatggaaaat cgtgatatcg aagactggcc tattgctgca
      121 acagcattag ctttagattg tgcaatttgg actgaggata aagatttttt tggctctgga
      181 ttttcgacgt ggacaacaga caaagttcat attttttttg aaaagacaaa agaaactaag
      241 tctaacatta cttaaataac gcttttatcg actcaactct ttatcacttg aacttgtttt
      301 gcgaagctga aaggaaacat atcgacagcc ggcgcagcaa ggtctc
//
LOCUS       contig_453               351 bp    DNA     linear   BCT 05-AUG-2016
DEFINITION  Rickettsiella grylli strain TrM1, whole genome shotgun sequence.
ACCESSION   
VERSION
DBLINK      BioProject: PRJNA336565
            BioSample: SAMN05513358
KEYWORDS    WGS.
SOURCE      Rickettsiella grylli
  ORGANISM  Rickettsiella grylli
            Bacteria; Proteobacteria; Gammaproteobacteria; Legionellales;
            Coxiellaceae; Rickettsiella.
REFERENCE   1  (bases 1 to 351)
  AUTHORS   Chandler,C.H. and Wang,Y.
  TITLE     Candidate pathogenicity islands in the genome of 'Candidatus
            Rickettsiella isopodorum', an intracellular bacterium infecting
            terrestrial isopod crustaceans
  JOURNAL   Unpublished
REFERENCE   2  (bases 1 to 351)
  AUTHORS   Chandler,C.H. and Wang,Y.
  TITLE     Direct Submission
  JOURNAL   Submitted (05-AUG-2016) Department of Biological Sciences, SUNY
            Oswego, 30 Centennial Dr., Oswego, NY 13126, USA
COMMENT     Annotation was added by the NCBI Prokaryotic Genome Annotation
            Pipeline (released 2013). Information about the Pipeline can be
            found here: https://www.ncbi.nlm.nih.gov/genome/annotation_prok/
            
            ##Genome-Assembly-Data-START##
            Assembly Method        :: SOAPdenovo v. 2.01
            Genome Representation  :: Full
            Expected Final Version :: Yes
            Genome Coverage        :: 20.0x
            Sequencing Technology  :: Illumina HiSeq
            ##Genome-Assembly-Data-END##
            
            ##Genome-Annotation-Data-START##
            Annotation Provider               :: NCBI
            Annotation Date                   :: 08/09/2016 11:20:01
            Annotation Pipeline               :: NCBI Prokaryotic Genome
                                                 Annotation Pipeline
            Annotation Method                 :: Best-placed reference protein
                                                 set; GeneMarkS+
            Annotation Software revision      :: 3.3
            Features Annotated                :: Gene; CDS; rRNA; tRNA; ncRNA;
                                                 repeat_region
            Genes (total)                     :: 1,454
            CDS (total)                       :: 1,411
            Genes (coding)                    :: 1,074
            CDS (coding)                      :: 1,074
            Genes (RNA)                       :: 43
            rRNAs                             :: 1, 2, 2 (5S, 16S, 23S)
            complete rRNAs                    :: 1 (5S)
            partial rRNAs                     :: 2, 2 (16S, 23S)
            tRNAs                             :: 34
            ncRNAs                            :: 4
            Pseudo Genes (total)              :: 337
            Pseudo Genes (ambiguous residues) :: 0 of 337
            Pseudo Genes (frameshifted)       :: 7 of 337
            Pseudo Genes (incomplete)         :: 328 of 337
            Pseudo Genes (internal stop)      :: 3 of 337
            Pseudo Genes (multiple problems)  :: 1 of 337
            ##Genome-Annotation-Data-END##
FEATURES             Location/Qualifiers
     source          1..351
                     /organism="Rickettsiella grylli"
                     /mol_type="genomic DNA"
                     /strain="TrM1"
                     /isolation_source="SUNY Oswego Rice Creek Field Station"
                     /host="Trachelipus rathkei"
                     /db_xref="taxon:59196"
                     /country="USA: Oswego, New York"
                     /collection_date="May-2013"
     gene            complement(99..351)
                     /locus_tag="BEV13_00250"
                     /pseudo
     CDS             complement(99..351)
                     /locus_tag="BEV13_00250"
                     /inference="COORDINATES: ab initio prediction:GeneMarkS+"
                     /note="incomplete; too short partial abutting assembly
                     gap; missing start; Derived by automated computational
                     analysis using gene prediction method: GeneMarkS+."
                     /pseudo
                     /codon_start=2
                     /transl_table=11
                     /product="hypothetical protein"
BASE COUNT      107 a     55 c     47 g    142 t
ORIGIN      
        1 aactctattt aatggttggg gtattttacg ggagggttac catataagat aaaataaaat
       61 ttcaattttt taggtaaata tttgctttca cattttcttt aattagaagc taatttttta
      121 tccatttctt tcttaagctg atcataatgc ctttttaacc ccataagctc tggacgccat
      181 tctaagtatt ctgctaattt attcataact atctttaatt tttctttttc gtcattaaat
      241 aaaagcaaaa ctgaaagttc tttgaaaaga tgttttttac cctgtcttac tagaggaaac
      301 catagctcta ttaactgctg atccgtgata tggctatcta tatatggaat a
//
LOCUS       contig_454               359 bp    DNA     linear   BCT 05-AUG-2016
DEFINITION  Rickettsiella grylli strain TrM1, whole genome shotgun sequence.
ACCESSION   
VERSION
DBLINK      BioProject: PRJNA336565
            BioSample: SAMN05513358
KEYWORDS    WGS.
SOURCE      Rickettsiella grylli
  ORGANISM  Rickettsiella grylli
            Bacteria; Proteobacteria; Gammaproteobacteria; Legionellales;
            Coxiellaceae; Rickettsiella.
REFERENCE   1  (bases 1 to 359)
  AUTHORS   Chandler,C.H. and Wang,Y.
  TITLE     Candidate pathogenicity islands in the genome of 'Candidatus
            Rickettsiella isopodorum', an intracellular bacterium infecting
            terrestrial isopod crustaceans
  JOURNAL   Unpublished
REFERENCE   2  (bases 1 to 359)
  AUTHORS   Chandler,C.H. and Wang,Y.
  TITLE     Direct Submission
  JOURNAL   Submitted (05-AUG-2016) Department of Biological Sciences, SUNY
            Oswego, 30 Centennial Dr., Oswego, NY 13126, USA
COMMENT     Annotation was added by the NCBI Prokaryotic Genome Annotation
            Pipeline (released 2013). Information about the Pipeline can be
            found here: https://www.ncbi.nlm.nih.gov/genome/annotation_prok/
            
            ##Genome-Assembly-Data-START##
            Assembly Method        :: SOAPdenovo v. 2.01
            Genome Representation  :: Full
            Expected Final Version :: Yes
            Genome Coverage        :: 20.0x
            Sequencing Technology  :: Illumina HiSeq
            ##Genome-Assembly-Data-END##
            
            ##Genome-Annotation-Data-START##
            Annotation Provider               :: NCBI
            Annotation Date                   :: 08/09/2016 11:20:01
            Annotation Pipeline               :: NCBI Prokaryotic Genome
                                                 Annotation Pipeline
            Annotation Method                 :: Best-placed reference protein
                                                 set; GeneMarkS+
            Annotation Software revision      :: 3.3
            Features Annotated                :: Gene; CDS; rRNA; tRNA; ncRNA;
                                                 repeat_region
            Genes (total)                     :: 1,454
            CDS (total)                       :: 1,411
            Genes (coding)                    :: 1,074
            CDS (coding)                      :: 1,074
            Genes (RNA)                       :: 43
            rRNAs                             :: 1, 2, 2 (5S, 16S, 23S)
            complete rRNAs                    :: 1 (5S)
            partial rRNAs                     :: 2, 2 (16S, 23S)
            tRNAs                             :: 34
            ncRNAs                            :: 4
            Pseudo Genes (total)              :: 337
            Pseudo Genes (ambiguous residues) :: 0 of 337
            Pseudo Genes (frameshifted)       :: 7 of 337
            Pseudo Genes (incomplete)         :: 328 of 337
            Pseudo Genes (internal stop)      :: 3 of 337
            Pseudo Genes (multiple problems)  :: 1 of 337
            ##Genome-Annotation-Data-END##
FEATURES             Location/Qualifiers
     source          1..359
                     /organism="Rickettsiella grylli"
                     /mol_type="genomic DNA"
                     /strain="TrM1"
                     /isolation_source="SUNY Oswego Rice Creek Field Station"
                     /host="Trachelipus rathkei"
                     /db_xref="taxon:59196"
                     /country="USA: Oswego, New York"
                     /collection_date="May-2013"
BASE COUNT      136 a     50 c     48 g    125 t
ORIGIN      
        1 catggacatt attcggatat aaggatcaga catttgaaag tcatcaaaaa aattttgagc
       61 atggctttta aaataacctt gatacgtttc aaaatttaac gccgctaata ctttagaaaa
      121 acaatcgcca tcgataaatt ctcgatataa atcttcttct tcagctaata aattattgat
      181 taatggtata gaaacatttt cattttcgtt tttaaaattt ttttttagaa tagctaacgt
      241 ataaatcgtc tgatgaagat aaaaaatagc gtaaaatctt taatagaatt aatgatcaac
      301 tctaattttt tgatgacgag ggagtattca attaactgtg tcaacgctaa actaaatca
//
LOCUS       contig_455               367 bp    DNA     linear   BCT 05-AUG-2016
DEFINITION  Rickettsiella grylli strain TrM1, whole genome shotgun sequence.
ACCESSION   
VERSION
DBLINK      BioProject: PRJNA336565
            BioSample: SAMN05513358
KEYWORDS    WGS.
SOURCE      Rickettsiella grylli
  ORGANISM  Rickettsiella grylli
            Bacteria; Proteobacteria; Gammaproteobacteria; Legionellales;
            Coxiellaceae; Rickettsiella.
REFERENCE   1  (bases 1 to 367)
  AUTHORS   Chandler,C.H. and Wang,Y.
  TITLE     Candidate pathogenicity islands in the genome of 'Candidatus
            Rickettsiella isopodorum', an intracellular bacterium infecting
            terrestrial isopod crustaceans
  JOURNAL   Unpublished
REFERENCE   2  (bases 1 to 367)
  AUTHORS   Chandler,C.H. and Wang,Y.
  TITLE     Direct Submission
  JOURNAL   Submitted (05-AUG-2016) Department of Biological Sciences, SUNY
            Oswego, 30 Centennial Dr., Oswego, NY 13126, USA
COMMENT     Annotation was added by the NCBI Prokaryotic Genome Annotation
            Pipeline (released 2013). Information about the Pipeline can be
            found here: https://www.ncbi.nlm.nih.gov/genome/annotation_prok/
            
            ##Genome-Assembly-Data-START##
            Assembly Method        :: SOAPdenovo v. 2.01
            Genome Representation  :: Full
            Expected Final Version :: Yes
            Genome Coverage        :: 20.0x
            Sequencing Technology  :: Illumina HiSeq
            ##Genome-Assembly-Data-END##
            
            ##Genome-Annotation-Data-START##
            Annotation Provider               :: NCBI
            Annotation Date                   :: 08/09/2016 11:20:01
            Annotation Pipeline               :: NCBI Prokaryotic Genome
                                                 Annotation Pipeline
            Annotation Method                 :: Best-placed reference protein
                                                 set; GeneMarkS+
            Annotation Software revision      :: 3.3
            Features Annotated                :: Gene; CDS; rRNA; tRNA; ncRNA;
                                                 repeat_region
            Genes (total)                     :: 1,454
            CDS (total)                       :: 1,411
            Genes (coding)                    :: 1,074
            CDS (coding)                      :: 1,074
            Genes (RNA)                       :: 43
            rRNAs                             :: 1, 2, 2 (5S, 16S, 23S)
            complete rRNAs                    :: 1 (5S)
            partial rRNAs                     :: 2, 2 (16S, 23S)
            tRNAs                             :: 34
            ncRNAs                            :: 4
            Pseudo Genes (total)              :: 337
            Pseudo Genes (ambiguous residues) :: 0 of 337
            Pseudo Genes (frameshifted)       :: 7 of 337
            Pseudo Genes (incomplete)         :: 328 of 337
            Pseudo Genes (internal stop)      :: 3 of 337
            Pseudo Genes (multiple problems)  :: 1 of 337
            ##Genome-Annotation-Data-END##
FEATURES             Location/Qualifiers
     source          1..367
                     /organism="Rickettsiella grylli"
                     /mol_type="genomic DNA"
                     /strain="TrM1"
                     /isolation_source="SUNY Oswego Rice Creek Field Station"
                     /host="Trachelipus rathkei"
                     /db_xref="taxon:59196"
                     /country="USA: Oswego, New York"
                     /collection_date="May-2013"
     gene            1..367
                     /locus_tag="BEV13_00255"
                     /pseudo
     CDS             1..367
                     /locus_tag="BEV13_00255"
                     /inference="EXISTENCE: similar to AA
                     sequence:RefSeq:WP_010598708.1"
                     /note="an AccC homodimer forms the biotin carboxylase
                     subunit of the acetyl CoA carboxylase, an enzyme that
                     catalyzes the formation of malonyl-CoA, which in turn
                     controls the rate of fatty acid metabolism; incomplete;
                     too short partial abutting assembly gap; missing start and
                     stop; Derived by automated computational analysis using
                     gene prediction method: Protein Homology."
                     /pseudo
                     /codon_start=1
                     /transl_table=11
                     /product="acetyl-CoA carboxylase biotin carboxylase
                     subunit"
BASE COUNT      116 a     61 c     87 g    103 t
ORIGIN      
        1 catagtgagg cagcgttgtt aagtgcaatt tcactgacgc gatcggaagc agaagctaac
       61 tttaaaaatg ccagtgttta tttggaaaaa tttttaatta atccaagaca tattgaaatc
      121 caagtattag gtgatggtca aggtcatgcg gtgcatctcg gtgaacgaga ttgttctatg
      181 caacgccgcc atcaaaaagt cattgaagaa gcgccggctg tcggaattac tgaaaaacaa
      241 cgtcaacaga tgggtgaact ctgtgttaaa gcgtgtcgtg atatgaatta tcgaggtgca
      301 gggacgtttg aatttctcta cgaaaacggt catttttatt tcattgaaat gaatacacgg
      361 attcaag
//
LOCUS       contig_456               372 bp    DNA     linear   BCT 05-AUG-2016
DEFINITION  Rickettsiella grylli strain TrM1, whole genome shotgun sequence.
ACCESSION   
VERSION
DBLINK      BioProject: PRJNA336565
            BioSample: SAMN05513358
KEYWORDS    WGS.
SOURCE      Rickettsiella grylli
  ORGANISM  Rickettsiella grylli
            Bacteria; Proteobacteria; Gammaproteobacteria; Legionellales;
            Coxiellaceae; Rickettsiella.
REFERENCE   1  (bases 1 to 372)
  AUTHORS   Chandler,C.H. and Wang,Y.
  TITLE     Candidate pathogenicity islands in the genome of 'Candidatus
            Rickettsiella isopodorum', an intracellular bacterium infecting
            terrestrial isopod crustaceans
  JOURNAL   Unpublished
REFERENCE   2  (bases 1 to 372)
  AUTHORS   Chandler,C.H. and Wang,Y.
  TITLE     Direct Submission
  JOURNAL   Submitted (05-AUG-2016) Department of Biological Sciences, SUNY
            Oswego, 30 Centennial Dr., Oswego, NY 13126, USA
COMMENT     Annotation was added by the NCBI Prokaryotic Genome Annotation
            Pipeline (released 2013). Information about the Pipeline can be
            found here: https://www.ncbi.nlm.nih.gov/genome/annotation_prok/
            
            ##Genome-Assembly-Data-START##
            Assembly Method        :: SOAPdenovo v. 2.01
            Genome Representation  :: Full
            Expected Final Version :: Yes
            Genome Coverage        :: 20.0x
            Sequencing Technology  :: Illumina HiSeq
            ##Genome-Assembly-Data-END##
            
            ##Genome-Annotation-Data-START##
            Annotation Provider               :: NCBI
            Annotation Date                   :: 08/09/2016 11:20:01
            Annotation Pipeline               :: NCBI Prokaryotic Genome
                                                 Annotation Pipeline
            Annotation Method                 :: Best-placed reference protein
                                                 set; GeneMarkS+
            Annotation Software revision      :: 3.3
            Features Annotated                :: Gene; CDS; rRNA; tRNA; ncRNA;
                                                 repeat_region
            Genes (total)                     :: 1,454
            CDS (total)                       :: 1,411
            Genes (coding)                    :: 1,074
            CDS (coding)                      :: 1,074
            Genes (RNA)                       :: 43
            rRNAs                             :: 1, 2, 2 (5S, 16S, 23S)
            complete rRNAs                    :: 1 (5S)
            partial rRNAs                     :: 2, 2 (16S, 23S)
            tRNAs                             :: 34
            ncRNAs                            :: 4
            Pseudo Genes (total)              :: 337
            Pseudo Genes (ambiguous residues) :: 0 of 337
            Pseudo Genes (frameshifted)       :: 7 of 337
            Pseudo Genes (incomplete)         :: 328 of 337
            Pseudo Genes (internal stop)      :: 3 of 337
            Pseudo Genes (multiple problems)  :: 1 of 337
            ##Genome-Annotation-Data-END##
FEATURES             Location/Qualifiers
     source          1..372
                     /organism="Rickettsiella grylli"
                     /mol_type="genomic DNA"
                     /strain="TrM1"
                     /isolation_source="SUNY Oswego Rice Creek Field Station"
                     /host="Trachelipus rathkei"
                     /db_xref="taxon:59196"
                     /country="USA: Oswego, New York"
                     /collection_date="May-2013"
     gene            1..372
                     /locus_tag="BEV13_00260"
                     /pseudo
     CDS             1..372
                     /locus_tag="BEV13_00260"
                     /inference="COORDINATES: ab initio prediction:GeneMarkS+"
                     /note="incomplete; too short partial abutting assembly
                     gap; missing start and stop; Derived by automated
                     computational analysis using gene prediction method:
                     GeneMarkS+."
                     /pseudo
                     /codon_start=1
                     /transl_table=11
                     /product="hypothetical protein"
BASE COUNT      118 a     87 c     60 g    107 t
ORIGIN      
        1 actctacacg cagaacctcc acaattttct ttaaaaattg aacattggtt tacaaaaaat
       61 ggggttcctg tttatttcgt agctaaaaaa gaaataccga ttgtcgatat cggactatta
      121 ttccacggtg gctctgccca ggataaaaat ttcccaggaa ttgctctatt tacagcagaa
      181 atgttagatc aaggcaccca aaatttaaat gccaatcaaa ttgcacaccg gtttgaagct
      241 gtcggagcac gttatactgc tcaagtcaat caagatatga ctatcttaaa tttacggtca
      301 ctcagcgctc aaccctatct caattccgct ttaaacacgt tggcggcttt actcaataaa
      361 gccactttcc ca
//
LOCUS       contig_457               374 bp    DNA     linear   BCT 05-AUG-2016
DEFINITION  Rickettsiella grylli strain TrM1, whole genome shotgun sequence.
ACCESSION   
VERSION
DBLINK      BioProject: PRJNA336565
            BioSample: SAMN05513358
KEYWORDS    WGS.
SOURCE      Rickettsiella grylli
  ORGANISM  Rickettsiella grylli
            Bacteria; Proteobacteria; Gammaproteobacteria; Legionellales;
            Coxiellaceae; Rickettsiella.
REFERENCE   1  (bases 1 to 374)
  AUTHORS   Chandler,C.H. and Wang,Y.
  TITLE     Candidate pathogenicity islands in the genome of 'Candidatus
            Rickettsiella isopodorum', an intracellular bacterium infecting
            terrestrial isopod crustaceans
  JOURNAL   Unpublished
REFERENCE   2  (bases 1 to 374)
  AUTHORS   Chandler,C.H. and Wang,Y.
  TITLE     Direct Submission
  JOURNAL   Submitted (05-AUG-2016) Department of Biological Sciences, SUNY
            Oswego, 30 Centennial Dr., Oswego, NY 13126, USA
COMMENT     Annotation was added by the NCBI Prokaryotic Genome Annotation
            Pipeline (released 2013). Information about the Pipeline can be
            found here: https://www.ncbi.nlm.nih.gov/genome/annotation_prok/
            
            ##Genome-Assembly-Data-START##
            Assembly Method        :: SOAPdenovo v. 2.01
            Genome Representation  :: Full
            Expected Final Version :: Yes
            Genome Coverage        :: 20.0x
            Sequencing Technology  :: Illumina HiSeq
            ##Genome-Assembly-Data-END##
            
            ##Genome-Annotation-Data-START##
            Annotation Provider               :: NCBI
            Annotation Date                   :: 08/09/2016 11:20:01
            Annotation Pipeline               :: NCBI Prokaryotic Genome
                                                 Annotation Pipeline
            Annotation Method                 :: Best-placed reference protein
                                                 set; GeneMarkS+
            Annotation Software revision      :: 3.3
            Features Annotated                :: Gene; CDS; rRNA; tRNA; ncRNA;
                                                 repeat_region
            Genes (total)                     :: 1,454
            CDS (total)                       :: 1,411
            Genes (coding)                    :: 1,074
            CDS (coding)                      :: 1,074
            Genes (RNA)                       :: 43
            rRNAs                             :: 1, 2, 2 (5S, 16S, 23S)
            complete rRNAs                    :: 1 (5S)
            partial rRNAs                     :: 2, 2 (16S, 23S)
            tRNAs                             :: 34
            ncRNAs                            :: 4
            Pseudo Genes (total)              :: 337
            Pseudo Genes (ambiguous residues) :: 0 of 337
            Pseudo Genes (frameshifted)       :: 7 of 337
            Pseudo Genes (incomplete)         :: 328 of 337
            Pseudo Genes (internal stop)      :: 3 of 337
            Pseudo Genes (multiple problems)  :: 1 of 337
            ##Genome-Annotation-Data-END##
FEATURES             Location/Qualifiers
     source          1..374
                     /organism="Rickettsiella grylli"
                     /mol_type="genomic DNA"
                     /strain="TrM1"
                     /isolation_source="SUNY Oswego Rice Creek Field Station"
                     /host="Trachelipus rathkei"
                     /db_xref="taxon:59196"
                     /country="USA: Oswego, New York"
                     /collection_date="May-2013"
     gene            1..374
                     /locus_tag="BEV13_00265"
                     /pseudo
     CDS             1..374
                     /locus_tag="BEV13_00265"
                     /inference="EXISTENCE: similar to AA
                     sequence:RefSeq:WP_006034785.1"
                     /note="incomplete; too short partial abutting assembly
                     gap; missing start and stop; Derived by automated
                     computational analysis using gene prediction method:
                     Protein Homology."
                     /pseudo
                     /codon_start=1
                     /transl_table=11
                     /product="transposase"
BASE COUNT      144 a     62 c     86 g     82 t
ORIGIN      
        1 aaagaatttg aagctgaagc gatagcacgg ctaaaatcag gagaatcgtt aacaggaaaa
       61 gacggaatat taacgccgtt aataaaacaa attatcgaag catcgttaga gggggaaata
      121 gacgctcatt tatcagaatc taaagcaacg gatatctcaa atcgacgcaa tggaaaaacc
      181 agtaagttat taaaaacggg gacagaaagt tttgagctag aaacaccccg agaccgttta
      241 ggaacgtttg aaccacaaat ggttaagaaa cgtcaaacgg ttttaaacga gtccttagat
      301 aacaaaatac tgtcattgta tgcacttggg atgagctatg aggcgatcca agaacatctg
      361 gcggatatgt atgg
//
LOCUS       contig_458               378 bp    DNA     linear   BCT 05-AUG-2016
DEFINITION  Rickettsiella grylli strain TrM1, whole genome shotgun sequence.
ACCESSION   
VERSION
DBLINK      BioProject: PRJNA336565
            BioSample: SAMN05513358
KEYWORDS    WGS.
SOURCE      Rickettsiella grylli
  ORGANISM  Rickettsiella grylli
            Bacteria; Proteobacteria; Gammaproteobacteria; Legionellales;
            Coxiellaceae; Rickettsiella.
REFERENCE   1  (bases 1 to 378)
  AUTHORS   Chandler,C.H. and Wang,Y.
  TITLE     Candidate pathogenicity islands in the genome of 'Candidatus
            Rickettsiella isopodorum', an intracellular bacterium infecting
            terrestrial isopod crustaceans
  JOURNAL   Unpublished
REFERENCE   2  (bases 1 to 378)
  AUTHORS   Chandler,C.H. and Wang,Y.
  TITLE     Direct Submission
  JOURNAL   Submitted (05-AUG-2016) Department of Biological Sciences, SUNY
            Oswego, 30 Centennial Dr., Oswego, NY 13126, USA
COMMENT     Annotation was added by the NCBI Prokaryotic Genome Annotation
            Pipeline (released 2013). Information about the Pipeline can be
            found here: https://www.ncbi.nlm.nih.gov/genome/annotation_prok/
            
            ##Genome-Assembly-Data-START##
            Assembly Method        :: SOAPdenovo v. 2.01
            Genome Representation  :: Full
            Expected Final Version :: Yes
            Genome Coverage        :: 20.0x
            Sequencing Technology  :: Illumina HiSeq
            ##Genome-Assembly-Data-END##
            
            ##Genome-Annotation-Data-START##
            Annotation Provider               :: NCBI
            Annotation Date                   :: 08/09/2016 11:20:01
            Annotation Pipeline               :: NCBI Prokaryotic Genome
                                                 Annotation Pipeline
            Annotation Method                 :: Best-placed reference protein
                                                 set; GeneMarkS+
            Annotation Software revision      :: 3.3
            Features Annotated                :: Gene; CDS; rRNA; tRNA; ncRNA;
                                                 repeat_region
            Genes (total)                     :: 1,454
            CDS (total)                       :: 1,411
            Genes (coding)                    :: 1,074
            CDS (coding)                      :: 1,074
            Genes (RNA)                       :: 43
            rRNAs                             :: 1, 2, 2 (5S, 16S, 23S)
            complete rRNAs                    :: 1 (5S)
            partial rRNAs                     :: 2, 2 (16S, 23S)
            tRNAs                             :: 34
            ncRNAs                            :: 4
            Pseudo Genes (total)              :: 337
            Pseudo Genes (ambiguous residues) :: 0 of 337
            Pseudo Genes (frameshifted)       :: 7 of 337
            Pseudo Genes (incomplete)         :: 328 of 337
            Pseudo Genes (internal stop)      :: 3 of 337
            Pseudo Genes (multiple problems)  :: 1 of 337
            ##Genome-Annotation-Data-END##
FEATURES             Location/Qualifiers
     source          1..378
                     /organism="Rickettsiella grylli"
                     /mol_type="genomic DNA"
                     /strain="TrM1"
                     /isolation_source="SUNY Oswego Rice Creek Field Station"
                     /host="Trachelipus rathkei"
                     /db_xref="taxon:59196"
                     /country="USA: Oswego, New York"
                     /collection_date="May-2013"
BASE COUNT      132 a     50 c     79 g    117 t
ORIGIN      
        1 acccatatac tattttcaat ccctaaacaa aaattactct atttaaaaac tgggggaagt
       61 ttgggaggtt tacagggaga cttacctaga actgtgtgtc agatgcagag ggatggttgc
      121 agcctaaata agtcgcgtga tgtgaacatt tcgggcacat gatggctgaa atttttgagc
      181 atagactcgc atgttctgaa aaagcggaat atttgagtag atattaagtt gctttttttt
      241 ctctataaaa tttgtattga ataaaccgtt gtaattttat cttatgatag gaaaagaaga
      301 atcactataa taaatgaagg tcgttattag agagggcatg ataaatctta cagaaatcta
      361 ctagggaaac ttaaaaaa
//
LOCUS       contig_459               384 bp    DNA     linear   BCT 05-AUG-2016
DEFINITION  Rickettsiella grylli strain TrM1, whole genome shotgun sequence.
ACCESSION   
VERSION
DBLINK      BioProject: PRJNA336565
            BioSample: SAMN05513358
KEYWORDS    WGS.
SOURCE      Rickettsiella grylli
  ORGANISM  Rickettsiella grylli
            Bacteria; Proteobacteria; Gammaproteobacteria; Legionellales;
            Coxiellaceae; Rickettsiella.
REFERENCE   1  (bases 1 to 384)
  AUTHORS   Chandler,C.H. and Wang,Y.
  TITLE     Candidate pathogenicity islands in the genome of 'Candidatus
            Rickettsiella isopodorum', an intracellular bacterium infecting
            terrestrial isopod crustaceans
  JOURNAL   Unpublished
REFERENCE   2  (bases 1 to 384)
  AUTHORS   Chandler,C.H. and Wang,Y.
  TITLE     Direct Submission
  JOURNAL   Submitted (05-AUG-2016) Department of Biological Sciences, SUNY
            Oswego, 30 Centennial Dr., Oswego, NY 13126, USA
COMMENT     Annotation was added by the NCBI Prokaryotic Genome Annotation
            Pipeline (released 2013). Information about the Pipeline can be
            found here: https://www.ncbi.nlm.nih.gov/genome/annotation_prok/
            
            ##Genome-Assembly-Data-START##
            Assembly Method        :: SOAPdenovo v. 2.01
            Genome Representation  :: Full
            Expected Final Version :: Yes
            Genome Coverage        :: 20.0x
            Sequencing Technology  :: Illumina HiSeq
            ##Genome-Assembly-Data-END##
            
            ##Genome-Annotation-Data-START##
            Annotation Provider               :: NCBI
            Annotation Date                   :: 08/09/2016 11:20:01
            Annotation Pipeline               :: NCBI Prokaryotic Genome
                                                 Annotation Pipeline
            Annotation Method                 :: Best-placed reference protein
                                                 set; GeneMarkS+
            Annotation Software revision      :: 3.3
            Features Annotated                :: Gene; CDS; rRNA; tRNA; ncRNA;
                                                 repeat_region
            Genes (total)                     :: 1,454
            CDS (total)                       :: 1,411
            Genes (coding)                    :: 1,074
            CDS (coding)                      :: 1,074
            Genes (RNA)                       :: 43
            rRNAs                             :: 1, 2, 2 (5S, 16S, 23S)
            complete rRNAs                    :: 1 (5S)
            partial rRNAs                     :: 2, 2 (16S, 23S)
            tRNAs                             :: 34
            ncRNAs                            :: 4
            Pseudo Genes (total)              :: 337
            Pseudo Genes (ambiguous residues) :: 0 of 337
            Pseudo Genes (frameshifted)       :: 7 of 337
            Pseudo Genes (incomplete)         :: 328 of 337
            Pseudo Genes (internal stop)      :: 3 of 337
            Pseudo Genes (multiple problems)  :: 1 of 337
            ##Genome-Annotation-Data-END##
FEATURES             Location/Qualifiers
     source          1..384
                     /organism="Rickettsiella grylli"
                     /mol_type="genomic DNA"
                     /strain="TrM1"
                     /isolation_source="SUNY Oswego Rice Creek Field Station"
                     /host="Trachelipus rathkei"
                     /db_xref="taxon:59196"
                     /country="USA: Oswego, New York"
                     /collection_date="May-2013"
     gene            complement(<1..>384)
                     /locus_tag="BEV13_00270"
     rRNA            complement(<1..>384)
                     /locus_tag="BEV13_00270"
                     /product="16S ribosomal RNA"
BASE COUNT       80 a    118 c     90 g     96 t
ORIGIN      
        1 aaggaggtga tccagccgca ggttccccta cggctacctt gttacgactt caccccagtc
       61 atgaatctta ccgtggtcgg cgatcccctc cgaaaaggtt aatctaccgc cttctggtaa
      121 aacccactcc catggtgtga cgggcggtgt gtacaaggcc cgagaacgta ttcaccgcga
      181 cttgctgatt cgcgattact agcgattcca acttcatgga gtcgagttgc agactccaat
      241 ccggactacg agacatttta aaggattggc tccccctcgc gggttggctt ccctctgtat
      301 gtcccattgt agcacgtgtg tagccctacc cataaaggcc atgatgactt gacgtcgtcc
      361 ccaccttcct ccggtttatc accg
//
LOCUS       contig_460               397 bp    DNA     linear   BCT 05-AUG-2016
DEFINITION  Rickettsiella grylli strain TrM1, whole genome shotgun sequence.
ACCESSION   
VERSION
DBLINK      BioProject: PRJNA336565
            BioSample: SAMN05513358
KEYWORDS    WGS.
SOURCE      Rickettsiella grylli
  ORGANISM  Rickettsiella grylli
            Bacteria; Proteobacteria; Gammaproteobacteria; Legionellales;
            Coxiellaceae; Rickettsiella.
REFERENCE   1  (bases 1 to 397)
  AUTHORS   Chandler,C.H. and Wang,Y.
  TITLE     Candidate pathogenicity islands in the genome of 'Candidatus
            Rickettsiella isopodorum', an intracellular bacterium infecting
            terrestrial isopod crustaceans
  JOURNAL   Unpublished
REFERENCE   2  (bases 1 to 397)
  AUTHORS   Chandler,C.H. and Wang,Y.
  TITLE     Direct Submission
  JOURNAL   Submitted (05-AUG-2016) Department of Biological Sciences, SUNY
            Oswego, 30 Centennial Dr., Oswego, NY 13126, USA
COMMENT     Annotation was added by the NCBI Prokaryotic Genome Annotation
            Pipeline (released 2013). Information about the Pipeline can be
            found here: https://www.ncbi.nlm.nih.gov/genome/annotation_prok/
            
            ##Genome-Assembly-Data-START##
            Assembly Method        :: SOAPdenovo v. 2.01
            Genome Representation  :: Full
            Expected Final Version :: Yes
            Genome Coverage        :: 20.0x
            Sequencing Technology  :: Illumina HiSeq
            ##Genome-Assembly-Data-END##
            
            ##Genome-Annotation-Data-START##
            Annotation Provider               :: NCBI
            Annotation Date                   :: 08/09/2016 11:20:01
            Annotation Pipeline               :: NCBI Prokaryotic Genome
                                                 Annotation Pipeline
            Annotation Method                 :: Best-placed reference protein
                                                 set; GeneMarkS+
            Annotation Software revision      :: 3.3
            Features Annotated                :: Gene; CDS; rRNA; tRNA; ncRNA;
                                                 repeat_region
            Genes (total)                     :: 1,454
            CDS (total)                       :: 1,411
            Genes (coding)                    :: 1,074
            CDS (coding)                      :: 1,074
            Genes (RNA)                       :: 43
            rRNAs                             :: 1, 2, 2 (5S, 16S, 23S)
            complete rRNAs                    :: 1 (5S)
            partial rRNAs                     :: 2, 2 (16S, 23S)
            tRNAs                             :: 34
            ncRNAs                            :: 4
            Pseudo Genes (total)              :: 337
            Pseudo Genes (ambiguous residues) :: 0 of 337
            Pseudo Genes (frameshifted)       :: 7 of 337
            Pseudo Genes (incomplete)         :: 328 of 337
            Pseudo Genes (internal stop)      :: 3 of 337
            Pseudo Genes (multiple problems)  :: 1 of 337
            ##Genome-Annotation-Data-END##
FEATURES             Location/Qualifiers
     source          1..397
                     /organism="Rickettsiella grylli"
                     /mol_type="genomic DNA"
                     /strain="TrM1"
                     /isolation_source="SUNY Oswego Rice Creek Field Station"
                     /host="Trachelipus rathkei"
                     /db_xref="taxon:59196"
                     /country="USA: Oswego, New York"
                     /collection_date="May-2013"
     gene            complement(1..343)
                     /locus_tag="BEV13_00275"
                     /pseudo
     CDS             complement(1..343)
                     /locus_tag="BEV13_00275"
                     /inference="COORDINATES: ab initio prediction:GeneMarkS+"
                     /note="incomplete; too short partial abutting assembly
                     gap; missing stop; Derived by automated computational
                     analysis using gene prediction method: GeneMarkS+."
                     /pseudo
                     /codon_start=1
                     /transl_table=11
                     /product="hypothetical protein"
BASE COUNT      144 a     55 c     56 g    142 t
ORIGIN      
        1 ctatcgataa attttctgct ttatttactg agtaatccgc tacaaaagaa ctttttgcaa
       61 aaaaattaag aaaaaattgt aaactagaaa atcctaaact taacgccgca aagcttaagt
      121 tataattatg tataaaataa tgaatggtcg atagtttatg gttttttgga ttaaaattat
      181 gcgctaacga tacttgatca aaaaatttat cgcctaaata aactattaat tctgattgcg
      241 tgtttgtttc aaaatgacct aacgttattt tttcttgcca aagattagat tttgcgataa
      301 acagttgtaa tttttttctt gaagaaaatc catagcaccg cataaaatgc ttagtcgaga
      361 gtgttcacaa aactgtgtca ttaataattt tatcgta
//
LOCUS       contig_461               400 bp    DNA     linear   BCT 05-AUG-2016
DEFINITION  Rickettsiella grylli strain TrM1, whole genome shotgun sequence.
ACCESSION   
VERSION
DBLINK      BioProject: PRJNA336565
            BioSample: SAMN05513358
KEYWORDS    WGS.
SOURCE      Rickettsiella grylli
  ORGANISM  Rickettsiella grylli
            Bacteria; Proteobacteria; Gammaproteobacteria; Legionellales;
            Coxiellaceae; Rickettsiella.
REFERENCE   1  (bases 1 to 400)
  AUTHORS   Chandler,C.H. and Wang,Y.
  TITLE     Candidate pathogenicity islands in the genome of 'Candidatus
            Rickettsiella isopodorum', an intracellular bacterium infecting
            terrestrial isopod crustaceans
  JOURNAL   Unpublished
REFERENCE   2  (bases 1 to 400)
  AUTHORS   Chandler,C.H. and Wang,Y.
  TITLE     Direct Submission
  JOURNAL   Submitted (05-AUG-2016) Department of Biological Sciences, SUNY
            Oswego, 30 Centennial Dr., Oswego, NY 13126, USA
COMMENT     Annotation was added by the NCBI Prokaryotic Genome Annotation
            Pipeline (released 2013). Information about the Pipeline can be
            found here: https://www.ncbi.nlm.nih.gov/genome/annotation_prok/
            
            ##Genome-Assembly-Data-START##
            Assembly Method        :: SOAPdenovo v. 2.01
            Genome Representation  :: Full
            Expected Final Version :: Yes
            Genome Coverage        :: 20.0x
            Sequencing Technology  :: Illumina HiSeq
            ##Genome-Assembly-Data-END##
            
            ##Genome-Annotation-Data-START##
            Annotation Provider               :: NCBI
            Annotation Date                   :: 08/09/2016 11:20:01
            Annotation Pipeline               :: NCBI Prokaryotic Genome
                                                 Annotation Pipeline
            Annotation Method                 :: Best-placed reference protein
                                                 set; GeneMarkS+
            Annotation Software revision      :: 3.3
            Features Annotated                :: Gene; CDS; rRNA; tRNA; ncRNA;
                                                 repeat_region
            Genes (total)                     :: 1,454
            CDS (total)                       :: 1,411
            Genes (coding)                    :: 1,074
            CDS (coding)                      :: 1,074
            Genes (RNA)                       :: 43
            rRNAs                             :: 1, 2, 2 (5S, 16S, 23S)
            complete rRNAs                    :: 1 (5S)
            partial rRNAs                     :: 2, 2 (16S, 23S)
            tRNAs                             :: 34
            ncRNAs                            :: 4
            Pseudo Genes (total)              :: 337
            Pseudo Genes (ambiguous residues) :: 0 of 337
            Pseudo Genes (frameshifted)       :: 7 of 337
            Pseudo Genes (incomplete)         :: 328 of 337
            Pseudo Genes (internal stop)      :: 3 of 337
            Pseudo Genes (multiple problems)  :: 1 of 337
            ##Genome-Annotation-Data-END##
FEATURES             Location/Qualifiers
     source          1..400
                     /organism="Rickettsiella grylli"
                     /mol_type="genomic DNA"
                     /strain="TrM1"
                     /isolation_source="SUNY Oswego Rice Creek Field Station"
                     /host="Trachelipus rathkei"
                     /db_xref="taxon:59196"
                     /country="USA: Oswego, New York"
                     /collection_date="May-2013"
     gene            complement(1..380)
                     /locus_tag="BEV13_00280"
                     /pseudo
     CDS             complement(1..380)
                     /locus_tag="BEV13_00280"
                     /inference="COORDINATES: ab initio prediction:GeneMarkS+"
                     /note="incomplete; too short partial abutting assembly
                     gap; missing stop; Derived by automated computational
                     analysis using gene prediction method: GeneMarkS+."
                     /pseudo
                     /codon_start=1
                     /transl_table=11
                     /product="hypothetical protein"
BASE COUNT      136 a     53 c     54 g    157 t
ORIGIN      
        1 aaaatttctc tgttataaat ccctacaacc gtataatgtt ctacgcctaa ataatcacct
       61 atttttactt tacatacctg attgtctact aatttaacaa gcgcgaattt attattattt
      121 tttgataaaa atccgattaa ctttatcttt tctaaaggaa attttattaa tctattttcg
      181 gagggggaat tatttttatg aacgggttta tattttttat ccaaaattgt taacgctttg
      241 ttaaaataag gaacataacc ggaaataaaa aaatgaatat cgtgattgtt cgcgtttggt
      301 ttttcgctag aaaaaaccca tttaaaattt ttcagaatca gaggggaatt tgattttgaa
      361 atcttattta aaaatctcat gatgttattg aaatgacttg
//
LOCUS       contig_462               404 bp    DNA     linear   BCT 05-AUG-2016
DEFINITION  Rickettsiella grylli strain TrM1, whole genome shotgun sequence.
ACCESSION   
VERSION
DBLINK      BioProject: PRJNA336565
            BioSample: SAMN05513358
KEYWORDS    WGS.
SOURCE      Rickettsiella grylli
  ORGANISM  Rickettsiella grylli
            Bacteria; Proteobacteria; Gammaproteobacteria; Legionellales;
            Coxiellaceae; Rickettsiella.
REFERENCE   1  (bases 1 to 404)
  AUTHORS   Chandler,C.H. and Wang,Y.
  TITLE     Candidate pathogenicity islands in the genome of 'Candidatus
            Rickettsiella isopodorum', an intracellular bacterium infecting
            terrestrial isopod crustaceans
  JOURNAL   Unpublished
REFERENCE   2  (bases 1 to 404)
  AUTHORS   Chandler,C.H. and Wang,Y.
  TITLE     Direct Submission
  JOURNAL   Submitted (05-AUG-2016) Department of Biological Sciences, SUNY
            Oswego, 30 Centennial Dr., Oswego, NY 13126, USA
COMMENT     Annotation was added by the NCBI Prokaryotic Genome Annotation
            Pipeline (released 2013). Information about the Pipeline can be
            found here: https://www.ncbi.nlm.nih.gov/genome/annotation_prok/
            
            ##Genome-Assembly-Data-START##
            Assembly Method        :: SOAPdenovo v. 2.01
            Genome Representation  :: Full
            Expected Final Version :: Yes
            Genome Coverage        :: 20.0x
            Sequencing Technology  :: Illumina HiSeq
            ##Genome-Assembly-Data-END##
            
            ##Genome-Annotation-Data-START##
            Annotation Provider               :: NCBI
            Annotation Date                   :: 08/09/2016 11:20:01
            Annotation Pipeline               :: NCBI Prokaryotic Genome
                                                 Annotation Pipeline
            Annotation Method                 :: Best-placed reference protein
                                                 set; GeneMarkS+
            Annotation Software revision      :: 3.3
            Features Annotated                :: Gene; CDS; rRNA; tRNA; ncRNA;
                                                 repeat_region
            Genes (total)                     :: 1,454
            CDS (total)                       :: 1,411
            Genes (coding)                    :: 1,074
            CDS (coding)                      :: 1,074
            Genes (RNA)                       :: 43
            rRNAs                             :: 1, 2, 2 (5S, 16S, 23S)
            complete rRNAs                    :: 1 (5S)
            partial rRNAs                     :: 2, 2 (16S, 23S)
            tRNAs                             :: 34
            ncRNAs                            :: 4
            Pseudo Genes (total)              :: 337
            Pseudo Genes (ambiguous residues) :: 0 of 337
            Pseudo Genes (frameshifted)       :: 7 of 337
            Pseudo Genes (incomplete)         :: 328 of 337
            Pseudo Genes (internal stop)      :: 3 of 337
            Pseudo Genes (multiple problems)  :: 1 of 337
            ##Genome-Annotation-Data-END##
FEATURES             Location/Qualifiers
     source          1..404
                     /organism="Rickettsiella grylli"
                     /mol_type="genomic DNA"
                     /strain="TrM1"
                     /isolation_source="SUNY Oswego Rice Creek Field Station"
                     /host="Trachelipus rathkei"
                     /db_xref="taxon:59196"
                     /country="USA: Oswego, New York"
                     /collection_date="May-2013"
     gene            complement(<1..281)
                     /locus_tag="BEV13_00285"
     CDS             complement(<1..281)
                     /locus_tag="BEV13_00285"
                     /inference="COORDINATES: ab initio prediction:GeneMarkS+"
                     /note="Derived by automated computational analysis using
                     gene prediction method: GeneMarkS+."
                     /codon_start=1
                     /transl_table=11
                     /product="hypothetical protein"
                     /protein_id="PRJNA336565:BEV13_00285"
                     /translation="MTSIVMKFDTLAWAKKLEKAGIPSEHAEAQVEMFSEIIENNVCT
                     KQDLAEVRKDIIIEIERIKGSINAQIAKWVLGVSAIQATVLVTLIRSMH"
BASE COUNT      119 a     79 c     52 g    154 t
ORIGIN      
        1 taatgcatgg atcgaattaa ggttactaaa acagtagctt gaatggcaga gacgccaaga
       61 acccatttag ctatctgagc attaatacta cctttaatcc tttcaatttc tataatgata
      121 tccttcctta cttctgccaa atcttgctta gtacaaacat tgttttcaat aatttctgaa
      181 aacatttcaa cttgagcttc agcatgctcg gaaggaatcc ctgctttttc tagttttttg
      241 gcccacgcta aagtatcaaa tttcataact atactcgtca ttgtgtgttt ccttattata
      301 tattatttgt ttgttcttca ttctttgact aacaatggta gtatatatta gcactacaat
      361 tgaagtcaat tactattacc acacttcttt aattgccttt aata
//
LOCUS       contig_463               406 bp    DNA     linear   BCT 05-AUG-2016
DEFINITION  Rickettsiella grylli strain TrM1, whole genome shotgun sequence.
ACCESSION   
VERSION
DBLINK      BioProject: PRJNA336565
            BioSample: SAMN05513358
KEYWORDS    WGS.
SOURCE      Rickettsiella grylli
  ORGANISM  Rickettsiella grylli
            Bacteria; Proteobacteria; Gammaproteobacteria; Legionellales;
            Coxiellaceae; Rickettsiella.
REFERENCE   1  (bases 1 to 406)
  AUTHORS   Chandler,C.H. and Wang,Y.
  TITLE     Candidate pathogenicity islands in the genome of 'Candidatus
            Rickettsiella isopodorum', an intracellular bacterium infecting
            terrestrial isopod crustaceans
  JOURNAL   Unpublished
REFERENCE   2  (bases 1 to 406)
  AUTHORS   Chandler,C.H. and Wang,Y.
  TITLE     Direct Submission
  JOURNAL   Submitted (05-AUG-2016) Department of Biological Sciences, SUNY
            Oswego, 30 Centennial Dr., Oswego, NY 13126, USA
COMMENT     Annotation was added by the NCBI Prokaryotic Genome Annotation
            Pipeline (released 2013). Information about the Pipeline can be
            found here: https://www.ncbi.nlm.nih.gov/genome/annotation_prok/
            
            ##Genome-Assembly-Data-START##
            Assembly Method        :: SOAPdenovo v. 2.01
            Genome Representation  :: Full
            Expected Final Version :: Yes
            Genome Coverage        :: 20.0x
            Sequencing Technology  :: Illumina HiSeq
            ##Genome-Assembly-Data-END##
            
            ##Genome-Annotation-Data-START##
            Annotation Provider               :: NCBI
            Annotation Date                   :: 08/09/2016 11:20:01
            Annotation Pipeline               :: NCBI Prokaryotic Genome
                                                 Annotation Pipeline
            Annotation Method                 :: Best-placed reference protein
                                                 set; GeneMarkS+
            Annotation Software revision      :: 3.3
            Features Annotated                :: Gene; CDS; rRNA; tRNA; ncRNA;
                                                 repeat_region
            Genes (total)                     :: 1,454
            CDS (total)                       :: 1,411
            Genes (coding)                    :: 1,074
            CDS (coding)                      :: 1,074
            Genes (RNA)                       :: 43
            rRNAs                             :: 1, 2, 2 (5S, 16S, 23S)
            complete rRNAs                    :: 1 (5S)
            partial rRNAs                     :: 2, 2 (16S, 23S)
            tRNAs                             :: 34
            ncRNAs                            :: 4
            Pseudo Genes (total)              :: 337
            Pseudo Genes (ambiguous residues) :: 0 of 337
            Pseudo Genes (frameshifted)       :: 7 of 337
            Pseudo Genes (incomplete)         :: 328 of 337
            Pseudo Genes (internal stop)      :: 3 of 337
            Pseudo Genes (multiple problems)  :: 1 of 337
            ##Genome-Annotation-Data-END##
FEATURES             Location/Qualifiers
     source          1..406
                     /organism="Rickettsiella grylli"
                     /mol_type="genomic DNA"
                     /strain="TrM1"
                     /isolation_source="SUNY Oswego Rice Creek Field Station"
                     /host="Trachelipus rathkei"
                     /db_xref="taxon:59196"
                     /country="USA: Oswego, New York"
                     /collection_date="May-2013"
     gene            complement(1..406)
                     /locus_tag="BEV13_00290"
                     /pseudo
     CDS             complement(1..406)
                     /locus_tag="BEV13_00290"
                     /inference="COORDINATES: ab initio prediction:GeneMarkS+"
                     /note="incomplete; too short partial abutting assembly
                     gap; missing start and stop; Derived by automated
                     computational analysis using gene prediction method:
                     GeneMarkS+."
                     /pseudo
                     /codon_start=3
                     /transl_table=11
                     /product="hypothetical protein"
BASE COUNT      146 a     75 c     60 g    125 t
ORIGIN      
        1 aaacacacca taaaccgatt taaaattttt ttaactgtag tccatagagg tcgttcatca
       61 gcaaagcgac ggagtaatct atcgtagtca cataatgact tattcagtac ttttctattt
      121 ggcacttcat cacataaaac tttaactttg ttcctgatgt tattaaattt tagttcatag
      181 tcttgctttg ctttatagat cgaataaata ccataaatga tgcctattaa aagactgact
      241 ccaatgatga tcgctgttgc tactgacccg ataggagtaa aactggttaa ggccatacct
      301 gcagggcata atagataagt taaaataatt ttgattccgt ctacaaataa ccatcccgca
      361 aaaaaaggaa aaaaacagcc ctctataaaa ctaatagata atgtaa
//
LOCUS       contig_464               408 bp    DNA     linear   BCT 05-AUG-2016
DEFINITION  Rickettsiella grylli strain TrM1, whole genome shotgun sequence.
ACCESSION   
VERSION
DBLINK      BioProject: PRJNA336565
            BioSample: SAMN05513358
KEYWORDS    WGS.
SOURCE      Rickettsiella grylli
  ORGANISM  Rickettsiella grylli
            Bacteria; Proteobacteria; Gammaproteobacteria; Legionellales;
            Coxiellaceae; Rickettsiella.
REFERENCE   1  (bases 1 to 408)
  AUTHORS   Chandler,C.H. and Wang,Y.
  TITLE     Candidate pathogenicity islands in the genome of 'Candidatus
            Rickettsiella isopodorum', an intracellular bacterium infecting
            terrestrial isopod crustaceans
  JOURNAL   Unpublished
REFERENCE   2  (bases 1 to 408)
  AUTHORS   Chandler,C.H. and Wang,Y.
  TITLE     Direct Submission
  JOURNAL   Submitted (05-AUG-2016) Department of Biological Sciences, SUNY
            Oswego, 30 Centennial Dr., Oswego, NY 13126, USA
COMMENT     Annotation was added by the NCBI Prokaryotic Genome Annotation
            Pipeline (released 2013). Information about the Pipeline can be
            found here: https://www.ncbi.nlm.nih.gov/genome/annotation_prok/
            
            ##Genome-Assembly-Data-START##
            Assembly Method        :: SOAPdenovo v. 2.01
            Genome Representation  :: Full
            Expected Final Version :: Yes
            Genome Coverage        :: 20.0x
            Sequencing Technology  :: Illumina HiSeq
            ##Genome-Assembly-Data-END##
            
            ##Genome-Annotation-Data-START##
            Annotation Provider               :: NCBI
            Annotation Date                   :: 08/09/2016 11:20:01
            Annotation Pipeline               :: NCBI Prokaryotic Genome
                                                 Annotation Pipeline
            Annotation Method                 :: Best-placed reference protein
                                                 set; GeneMarkS+
            Annotation Software revision      :: 3.3
            Features Annotated                :: Gene; CDS; rRNA; tRNA; ncRNA;
                                                 repeat_region
            Genes (total)                     :: 1,454
            CDS (total)                       :: 1,411
            Genes (coding)                    :: 1,074
            CDS (coding)                      :: 1,074
            Genes (RNA)                       :: 43
            rRNAs                             :: 1, 2, 2 (5S, 16S, 23S)
            complete rRNAs                    :: 1 (5S)
            partial rRNAs                     :: 2, 2 (16S, 23S)
            tRNAs                             :: 34
            ncRNAs                            :: 4
            Pseudo Genes (total)              :: 337
            Pseudo Genes (ambiguous residues) :: 0 of 337
            Pseudo Genes (frameshifted)       :: 7 of 337
            Pseudo Genes (incomplete)         :: 328 of 337
            Pseudo Genes (internal stop)      :: 3 of 337
            Pseudo Genes (multiple problems)  :: 1 of 337
            ##Genome-Annotation-Data-END##
FEATURES             Location/Qualifiers
     source          1..408
                     /organism="Rickettsiella grylli"
                     /mol_type="genomic DNA"
                     /strain="TrM1"
                     /isolation_source="SUNY Oswego Rice Creek Field Station"
                     /host="Trachelipus rathkei"
                     /db_xref="taxon:59196"
                     /country="USA: Oswego, New York"
                     /collection_date="May-2013"
BASE COUNT      111 a     89 c     82 g    126 t
ORIGIN      
        1 aacagtaacc ccattccctt cggtgatcct gtaaaccgat ttgtgtaagt gcgctttttt
       61 aagcgaatcg gccattcgac agcatgcatc gggtactcat ttgtgtcaca tccagtctga
      121 actattccat ctagaccaac cggtaatatt ttttattttc tcaggagata agcctttatt
      181 gactagacag agggaaatca aaatcaattt ttgaaacgga ttctggcgtt ctaccttccg
      241 ctagaagaat tttggccgcg gtgctcgcct tgcttaaggc tctgttttag gcctttctag
      301 tggctgcgca agggccataa tacccataat agtgagaaga aaaaaatagc tactcttcta
      361 gaatcaataa atcctgatcg gatagacccg ttatttcttt gataagtg
//
LOCUS       contig_465               411 bp    DNA     linear   BCT 05-AUG-2016
DEFINITION  Rickettsiella grylli strain TrM1, whole genome shotgun sequence.
ACCESSION   
VERSION
DBLINK      BioProject: PRJNA336565
            BioSample: SAMN05513358
KEYWORDS    WGS.
SOURCE      Rickettsiella grylli
  ORGANISM  Rickettsiella grylli
            Bacteria; Proteobacteria; Gammaproteobacteria; Legionellales;
            Coxiellaceae; Rickettsiella.
REFERENCE   1  (bases 1 to 411)
  AUTHORS   Chandler,C.H. and Wang,Y.
  TITLE     Candidate pathogenicity islands in the genome of 'Candidatus
            Rickettsiella isopodorum', an intracellular bacterium infecting
            terrestrial isopod crustaceans
  JOURNAL   Unpublished
REFERENCE   2  (bases 1 to 411)
  AUTHORS   Chandler,C.H. and Wang,Y.
  TITLE     Direct Submission
  JOURNAL   Submitted (05-AUG-2016) Department of Biological Sciences, SUNY
            Oswego, 30 Centennial Dr., Oswego, NY 13126, USA
COMMENT     Annotation was added by the NCBI Prokaryotic Genome Annotation
            Pipeline (released 2013). Information about the Pipeline can be
            found here: https://www.ncbi.nlm.nih.gov/genome/annotation_prok/
            
            ##Genome-Assembly-Data-START##
            Assembly Method        :: SOAPdenovo v. 2.01
            Genome Representation  :: Full
            Expected Final Version :: Yes
            Genome Coverage        :: 20.0x
            Sequencing Technology  :: Illumina HiSeq
            ##Genome-Assembly-Data-END##
            
            ##Genome-Annotation-Data-START##
            Annotation Provider               :: NCBI
            Annotation Date                   :: 08/09/2016 11:20:01
            Annotation Pipeline               :: NCBI Prokaryotic Genome
                                                 Annotation Pipeline
            Annotation Method                 :: Best-placed reference protein
                                                 set; GeneMarkS+
            Annotation Software revision      :: 3.3
            Features Annotated                :: Gene; CDS; rRNA; tRNA; ncRNA;
                                                 repeat_region
            Genes (total)                     :: 1,454
            CDS (total)                       :: 1,411
            Genes (coding)                    :: 1,074
            CDS (coding)                      :: 1,074
            Genes (RNA)                       :: 43
            rRNAs                             :: 1, 2, 2 (5S, 16S, 23S)
            complete rRNAs                    :: 1 (5S)
            partial rRNAs                     :: 2, 2 (16S, 23S)
            tRNAs                             :: 34
            ncRNAs                            :: 4
            Pseudo Genes (total)              :: 337
            Pseudo Genes (ambiguous residues) :: 0 of 337
            Pseudo Genes (frameshifted)       :: 7 of 337
            Pseudo Genes (incomplete)         :: 328 of 337
            Pseudo Genes (internal stop)      :: 3 of 337
            Pseudo Genes (multiple problems)  :: 1 of 337
            ##Genome-Annotation-Data-END##
FEATURES             Location/Qualifiers
     source          1..411
                     /organism="Rickettsiella grylli"
                     /mol_type="genomic DNA"
                     /strain="TrM1"
                     /isolation_source="SUNY Oswego Rice Creek Field Station"
                     /host="Trachelipus rathkei"
                     /db_xref="taxon:59196"
                     /country="USA: Oswego, New York"
                     /collection_date="May-2013"
BASE COUNT      123 a     85 c     66 g    137 t
ORIGIN      
        1 acaacatttg tttatacctt tacttttcat tcgtagctcc tttacataag ggacaagtcc
       61 tcgcaggact aatataccaa agactcactg attcttctaa tattaattaa tagtagctct
      121 gaaagaaatt atcaactatt agctgatttg tcctagttat aaagaagact gcaaaacata
      181 aatttgtttc tgactattct gtttaaactt aagagttaca atttactgat cgtccattta
      241 gcgtacaggt gttattaatg gatattatag gtgcaccccg cttatcaact ggtatggtac
      301 ccccttcact agttgaacta ccgccagtca cattgatgat tgaattctct atgttaatgg
      361 aaccacctga tgcgcgctga attgtactca ctccgtgagc tacaccagta g
//
LOCUS       contig_466               413 bp    DNA     linear   BCT 05-AUG-2016
DEFINITION  Rickettsiella grylli strain TrM1, whole genome shotgun sequence.
ACCESSION   
VERSION
DBLINK      BioProject: PRJNA336565
            BioSample: SAMN05513358
KEYWORDS    WGS.
SOURCE      Rickettsiella grylli
  ORGANISM  Rickettsiella grylli
            Bacteria; Proteobacteria; Gammaproteobacteria; Legionellales;
            Coxiellaceae; Rickettsiella.
REFERENCE   1  (bases 1 to 413)
  AUTHORS   Chandler,C.H. and Wang,Y.
  TITLE     Candidate pathogenicity islands in the genome of 'Candidatus
            Rickettsiella isopodorum', an intracellular bacterium infecting
            terrestrial isopod crustaceans
  JOURNAL   Unpublished
REFERENCE   2  (bases 1 to 413)
  AUTHORS   Chandler,C.H. and Wang,Y.
  TITLE     Direct Submission
  JOURNAL   Submitted (05-AUG-2016) Department of Biological Sciences, SUNY
            Oswego, 30 Centennial Dr., Oswego, NY 13126, USA
COMMENT     Annotation was added by the NCBI Prokaryotic Genome Annotation
            Pipeline (released 2013). Information about the Pipeline can be
            found here: https://www.ncbi.nlm.nih.gov/genome/annotation_prok/
            
            ##Genome-Assembly-Data-START##
            Assembly Method        :: SOAPdenovo v. 2.01
            Genome Representation  :: Full
            Expected Final Version :: Yes
            Genome Coverage        :: 20.0x
            Sequencing Technology  :: Illumina HiSeq
            ##Genome-Assembly-Data-END##
            
            ##Genome-Annotation-Data-START##
            Annotation Provider               :: NCBI
            Annotation Date                   :: 08/09/2016 11:20:01
            Annotation Pipeline               :: NCBI Prokaryotic Genome
                                                 Annotation Pipeline
            Annotation Method                 :: Best-placed reference protein
                                                 set; GeneMarkS+
            Annotation Software revision      :: 3.3
            Features Annotated                :: Gene; CDS; rRNA; tRNA; ncRNA;
                                                 repeat_region
            Genes (total)                     :: 1,454
            CDS (total)                       :: 1,411
            Genes (coding)                    :: 1,074
            CDS (coding)                      :: 1,074
            Genes (RNA)                       :: 43
            rRNAs                             :: 1, 2, 2 (5S, 16S, 23S)
            complete rRNAs                    :: 1 (5S)
            partial rRNAs                     :: 2, 2 (16S, 23S)
            tRNAs                             :: 34
            ncRNAs                            :: 4
            Pseudo Genes (total)              :: 337
            Pseudo Genes (ambiguous residues) :: 0 of 337
            Pseudo Genes (frameshifted)       :: 7 of 337
            Pseudo Genes (incomplete)         :: 328 of 337
            Pseudo Genes (internal stop)      :: 3 of 337
            Pseudo Genes (multiple problems)  :: 1 of 337
            ##Genome-Annotation-Data-END##
FEATURES             Location/Qualifiers
     source          1..413
                     /organism="Rickettsiella grylli"
                     /mol_type="genomic DNA"
                     /strain="TrM1"
                     /isolation_source="SUNY Oswego Rice Creek Field Station"
                     /host="Trachelipus rathkei"
                     /db_xref="taxon:59196"
                     /country="USA: Oswego, New York"
                     /collection_date="May-2013"
     gene            complement(1..413)
                     /locus_tag="BEV13_00295"
                     /pseudo
     CDS             complement(1..413)
                     /locus_tag="BEV13_00295"
                     /inference="COORDINATES: ab initio prediction:GeneMarkS+"
                     /note="incomplete; too short partial abutting assembly
                     gap; missing start and stop; Derived by automated
                     computational analysis using gene prediction method:
                     GeneMarkS+."
                     /pseudo
                     /codon_start=3
                     /transl_table=11
                     /product="hypothetical protein"
BASE COUNT      140 a     52 c     79 g    142 t
ORIGIN      
        1 agatttaact gtttgaaaat agcgggaaga atcatcaata aaagaaatcg ctgtttcagt
       61 gtttctttta aaattacatt gagaataatg gagtttttta actaaatgcg ctaacgagat
      121 aagtttagaa gggcttttga agtcaattgc agaaaaagat tgatagcttg gaatcaattc
      181 ggtaacaagc agattgtatt ttgaataata ggctaccatt tttaaagaag ttaaattcaa
      241 taaatgtgct tgcaccaggt tttttatttc tattaacagc ttgggatata aaggcttata
      301 ggttttagga atgcgcaata ccagtttttc gtcgatataa tgataggttg tattcgaatg
      361 tcctcctcta atttgggagt attcaattaa ctgtgtcaac gctaaactaa atc
//
LOCUS       contig_467               424 bp    DNA     linear   BCT 05-AUG-2016
DEFINITION  Rickettsiella grylli strain TrM1, whole genome shotgun sequence.
ACCESSION   
VERSION
DBLINK      BioProject: PRJNA336565
            BioSample: SAMN05513358
KEYWORDS    WGS.
SOURCE      Rickettsiella grylli
  ORGANISM  Rickettsiella grylli
            Bacteria; Proteobacteria; Gammaproteobacteria; Legionellales;
            Coxiellaceae; Rickettsiella.
REFERENCE   1  (bases 1 to 424)
  AUTHORS   Chandler,C.H. and Wang,Y.
  TITLE     Candidate pathogenicity islands in the genome of 'Candidatus
            Rickettsiella isopodorum', an intracellular bacterium infecting
            terrestrial isopod crustaceans
  JOURNAL   Unpublished
REFERENCE   2  (bases 1 to 424)
  AUTHORS   Chandler,C.H. and Wang,Y.
  TITLE     Direct Submission
  JOURNAL   Submitted (05-AUG-2016) Department of Biological Sciences, SUNY
            Oswego, 30 Centennial Dr., Oswego, NY 13126, USA
COMMENT     Annotation was added by the NCBI Prokaryotic Genome Annotation
            Pipeline (released 2013). Information about the Pipeline can be
            found here: https://www.ncbi.nlm.nih.gov/genome/annotation_prok/
            
            ##Genome-Assembly-Data-START##
            Assembly Method        :: SOAPdenovo v. 2.01
            Genome Representation  :: Full
            Expected Final Version :: Yes
            Genome Coverage        :: 20.0x
            Sequencing Technology  :: Illumina HiSeq
            ##Genome-Assembly-Data-END##
            
            ##Genome-Annotation-Data-START##
            Annotation Provider               :: NCBI
            Annotation Date                   :: 08/09/2016 11:20:01
            Annotation Pipeline               :: NCBI Prokaryotic Genome
                                                 Annotation Pipeline
            Annotation Method                 :: Best-placed reference protein
                                                 set; GeneMarkS+
            Annotation Software revision      :: 3.3
            Features Annotated                :: Gene; CDS; rRNA; tRNA; ncRNA;
                                                 repeat_region
            Genes (total)                     :: 1,454
            CDS (total)                       :: 1,411
            Genes (coding)                    :: 1,074
            CDS (coding)                      :: 1,074
            Genes (RNA)                       :: 43
            rRNAs                             :: 1, 2, 2 (5S, 16S, 23S)
            complete rRNAs                    :: 1 (5S)
            partial rRNAs                     :: 2, 2 (16S, 23S)
            tRNAs                             :: 34
            ncRNAs                            :: 4
            Pseudo Genes (total)              :: 337
            Pseudo Genes (ambiguous residues) :: 0 of 337
            Pseudo Genes (frameshifted)       :: 7 of 337
            Pseudo Genes (incomplete)         :: 328 of 337
            Pseudo Genes (internal stop)      :: 3 of 337
            Pseudo Genes (multiple problems)  :: 1 of 337
            ##Genome-Annotation-Data-END##
FEATURES             Location/Qualifiers
     source          1..424
                     /organism="Rickettsiella grylli"
                     /mol_type="genomic DNA"
                     /strain="TrM1"
                     /isolation_source="SUNY Oswego Rice Creek Field Station"
                     /host="Trachelipus rathkei"
                     /db_xref="taxon:59196"
                     /country="USA: Oswego, New York"
                     /collection_date="May-2013"
     gene            complement(1..424)
                     /locus_tag="BEV13_00300"
                     /pseudo
     CDS             complement(1..424)
                     /locus_tag="BEV13_00300"
                     /inference="COORDINATES: ab initio prediction:GeneMarkS+"
                     /note="incomplete; too short partial abutting assembly
                     gap; missing start and stop; Derived by automated
                     computational analysis using gene prediction method:
                     GeneMarkS+."
                     /pseudo
                     /codon_start=2
                     /transl_table=11
                     /product="hypothetical protein"
BASE COUNT      131 a     79 c     62 g    152 t
ORIGIN      
        1 attttcatgt tcatactggc cagtttccaa tactttttcc aattcattga cacaccaatg
       61 tgcattatcg gataaaagag aaatctcacc taagagttct tttacgtttt catgactgtt
      121 taatctatcg attatttctt gacgcgattg gggaagatca agcaaacgta aactcattga
      181 tgtattttcc atctctattt ttgaagattt aagtcgtgct tgaatagaaa acaaagcatc
      241 tagaacgtga atatgcggcg ttttttcgat gcgtcgaaat tcttcctcaa ttaagttcaa
      301 aaataatttt ttcgctaaac gttctctaaa tcctcgttta aaaacgggat aaggattcat
      361 acccgctact ataaaatgcc accattttag tttaaaaatc tcattttcga tttgctttaa
      421 atca
//
LOCUS       contig_468               425 bp    DNA     linear   BCT 05-AUG-2016
DEFINITION  Rickettsiella grylli strain TrM1, whole genome shotgun sequence.
ACCESSION   
VERSION
DBLINK      BioProject: PRJNA336565
            BioSample: SAMN05513358
KEYWORDS    WGS.
SOURCE      Rickettsiella grylli
  ORGANISM  Rickettsiella grylli
            Bacteria; Proteobacteria; Gammaproteobacteria; Legionellales;
            Coxiellaceae; Rickettsiella.
REFERENCE   1  (bases 1 to 425)
  AUTHORS   Chandler,C.H. and Wang,Y.
  TITLE     Candidate pathogenicity islands in the genome of 'Candidatus
            Rickettsiella isopodorum', an intracellular bacterium infecting
            terrestrial isopod crustaceans
  JOURNAL   Unpublished
REFERENCE   2  (bases 1 to 425)
  AUTHORS   Chandler,C.H. and Wang,Y.
  TITLE     Direct Submission
  JOURNAL   Submitted (05-AUG-2016) Department of Biological Sciences, SUNY
            Oswego, 30 Centennial Dr., Oswego, NY 13126, USA
COMMENT     Annotation was added by the NCBI Prokaryotic Genome Annotation
            Pipeline (released 2013). Information about the Pipeline can be
            found here: https://www.ncbi.nlm.nih.gov/genome/annotation_prok/
            
            ##Genome-Assembly-Data-START##
            Assembly Method        :: SOAPdenovo v. 2.01
            Genome Representation  :: Full
            Expected Final Version :: Yes
            Genome Coverage        :: 20.0x
            Sequencing Technology  :: Illumina HiSeq
            ##Genome-Assembly-Data-END##
            
            ##Genome-Annotation-Data-START##
            Annotation Provider               :: NCBI
            Annotation Date                   :: 08/09/2016 11:20:01
            Annotation Pipeline               :: NCBI Prokaryotic Genome
                                                 Annotation Pipeline
            Annotation Method                 :: Best-placed reference protein
                                                 set; GeneMarkS+
            Annotation Software revision      :: 3.3
            Features Annotated                :: Gene; CDS; rRNA; tRNA; ncRNA;
                                                 repeat_region
            Genes (total)                     :: 1,454
            CDS (total)                       :: 1,411
            Genes (coding)                    :: 1,074
            CDS (coding)                      :: 1,074
            Genes (RNA)                       :: 43
            rRNAs                             :: 1, 2, 2 (5S, 16S, 23S)
            complete rRNAs                    :: 1 (5S)
            partial rRNAs                     :: 2, 2 (16S, 23S)
            tRNAs                             :: 34
            ncRNAs                            :: 4
            Pseudo Genes (total)              :: 337
            Pseudo Genes (ambiguous residues) :: 0 of 337
            Pseudo Genes (frameshifted)       :: 7 of 337
            Pseudo Genes (incomplete)         :: 328 of 337
            Pseudo Genes (internal stop)      :: 3 of 337
            Pseudo Genes (multiple problems)  :: 1 of 337
            ##Genome-Annotation-Data-END##
FEATURES             Location/Qualifiers
     source          1..425
                     /organism="Rickettsiella grylli"
                     /mol_type="genomic DNA"
                     /strain="TrM1"
                     /isolation_source="SUNY Oswego Rice Creek Field Station"
                     /host="Trachelipus rathkei"
                     /db_xref="taxon:59196"
                     /country="USA: Oswego, New York"
                     /collection_date="May-2013"
     gene            1..425
                     /locus_tag="BEV13_00305"
                     /pseudo
     CDS             1..425
                     /locus_tag="BEV13_00305"
                     /inference="COORDINATES: ab initio prediction:GeneMarkS+"
                     /note="incomplete; too short partial abutting assembly
                     gap; missing start and stop; Derived by automated
                     computational analysis using gene prediction method:
                     GeneMarkS+."
                     /pseudo
                     /codon_start=2
                     /transl_table=11
                     /product="hypothetical protein"
BASE COUNT      188 a     64 c     49 g    124 t
ORIGIN      
        1 aaaaattttc caatcaatgg agaacacttt aaatacccag caccaagaaa aaacctattt
       61 tatagatgat attttacaag atgattttaa gtgctacttt ccagaatgta ttgacaatga
      121 aaagatattt actaagcttt acgaagctaa tcgtgactgt actaaagaaa aagaatcaca
      181 aaaaaatgtt attcaaacat ataataatga tttaaatttt tattttaagt tactcaccaa
      241 aaaaacaagt aaggttaatt tgattaagtc aactgcaaaa ttgctcgcct ctcatgtcga
      301 aaaaaaatta aacgagttta cagaaataaa ttcagcacaa ccttcacaac ttattcaaaa
      361 aaaatttgaa tcttccccaa aaaaagaaaa caagaaagtg attcaaaatg atttgaagca
      421 tttat
//
LOCUS       contig_469               425 bp    DNA     linear   BCT 05-AUG-2016
DEFINITION  Rickettsiella grylli strain TrM1, whole genome shotgun sequence.
ACCESSION   
VERSION
DBLINK      BioProject: PRJNA336565
            BioSample: SAMN05513358
KEYWORDS    WGS.
SOURCE      Rickettsiella grylli
  ORGANISM  Rickettsiella grylli
            Bacteria; Proteobacteria; Gammaproteobacteria; Legionellales;
            Coxiellaceae; Rickettsiella.
REFERENCE   1  (bases 1 to 425)
  AUTHORS   Chandler,C.H. and Wang,Y.
  TITLE     Candidate pathogenicity islands in the genome of 'Candidatus
            Rickettsiella isopodorum', an intracellular bacterium infecting
            terrestrial isopod crustaceans
  JOURNAL   Unpublished
REFERENCE   2  (bases 1 to 425)
  AUTHORS   Chandler,C.H. and Wang,Y.
  TITLE     Direct Submission
  JOURNAL   Submitted (05-AUG-2016) Department of Biological Sciences, SUNY
            Oswego, 30 Centennial Dr., Oswego, NY 13126, USA
COMMENT     Annotation was added by the NCBI Prokaryotic Genome Annotation
            Pipeline (released 2013). Information about the Pipeline can be
            found here: https://www.ncbi.nlm.nih.gov/genome/annotation_prok/
            
            ##Genome-Assembly-Data-START##
            Assembly Method        :: SOAPdenovo v. 2.01
            Genome Representation  :: Full
            Expected Final Version :: Yes
            Genome Coverage        :: 20.0x
            Sequencing Technology  :: Illumina HiSeq
            ##Genome-Assembly-Data-END##
            
            ##Genome-Annotation-Data-START##
            Annotation Provider               :: NCBI
            Annotation Date                   :: 08/09/2016 11:20:01
            Annotation Pipeline               :: NCBI Prokaryotic Genome
                                                 Annotation Pipeline
            Annotation Method                 :: Best-placed reference protein
                                                 set; GeneMarkS+
            Annotation Software revision      :: 3.3
            Features Annotated                :: Gene; CDS; rRNA; tRNA; ncRNA;
                                                 repeat_region
            Genes (total)                     :: 1,454
            CDS (total)                       :: 1,411
            Genes (coding)                    :: 1,074
            CDS (coding)                      :: 1,074
            Genes (RNA)                       :: 43
            rRNAs                             :: 1, 2, 2 (5S, 16S, 23S)
            complete rRNAs                    :: 1 (5S)
            partial rRNAs                     :: 2, 2 (16S, 23S)
            tRNAs                             :: 34
            ncRNAs                            :: 4
            Pseudo Genes (total)              :: 337
            Pseudo Genes (ambiguous residues) :: 0 of 337
            Pseudo Genes (frameshifted)       :: 7 of 337
            Pseudo Genes (incomplete)         :: 328 of 337
            Pseudo Genes (internal stop)      :: 3 of 337
            Pseudo Genes (multiple problems)  :: 1 of 337
            ##Genome-Annotation-Data-END##
FEATURES             Location/Qualifiers
     source          1..425
                     /organism="Rickettsiella grylli"
                     /mol_type="genomic DNA"
                     /strain="TrM1"
                     /isolation_source="SUNY Oswego Rice Creek Field Station"
                     /host="Trachelipus rathkei"
                     /db_xref="taxon:59196"
                     /country="USA: Oswego, New York"
                     /collection_date="May-2013"
     gene            176..425
                     /locus_tag="BEV13_00310"
                     /pseudo
     CDS             176..425
                     /locus_tag="BEV13_00310"
                     /inference="COORDINATES: ab initio prediction:GeneMarkS+"
                     /note="incomplete; too short partial abutting assembly
                     gap; missing stop; Derived by automated computational
                     analysis using gene prediction method: GeneMarkS+."
                     /pseudo
                     /codon_start=1
                     /transl_table=11
                     /product="hypothetical protein"
BASE COUNT      180 a     55 c     62 g    128 t
ORIGIN      
        1 catgttatta ttcaattaat agattacgta ttatcttttt agacaaattc aggtaaacta
       61 tattttacct aattcgttac acactaaaaa aatgaacggg tattcatcgg tataaaaagt
      121 ttttcgtcgt tgaactattt tcatgagaca catccataat ggagagaaaa ataatatgcg
      181 aatcgatatt gaaaataata agaaaaatga agccataaag gaatttttag cgacgctttt
      241 agaaaaattg aaagaagaaa aaaacagtat acagtataaa aagaacatat ttgaaaaaca
      301 aaatagatat catcgcatca gtcaggccta tctttatctc gaattgatcg acctgggaat
      361 gaaacacctt aaaaatattc aatttgaatc gatcgataat attgattcag ttagaaaatt
      421 aaaag
//
